# Supplementary material for: Improved Validation of Protein Interactions using Bicistronic BiFC (Bi2FC)
Source: bioRxiv preprint, doi:10.1101/2024.06.28.601222, version 1 (2024-06-28)
Supplement: Supplementary Text [file 601222_file04.txt]

LOCUS       pBi2FC_N_MPK5_P2A_mCherry       12864 bp DNA     circular SYN 22-FEB-2023
FEATURES             Location/Qualifiers
     misc_feature    54..78
                     /label=RB T-DNA repeat
                     /note="right border repeat from nopaline C58 T-DNA"
     primer_bind     281..297
                     /label=M13 fwd
                     /note="common sequencing primer, one of multiple similar 
                     variants"
     promoter        405..1083
                     /label=CaMV 35S promoter (enhanced)
                     /note="cauliflower mosaic virus 35S promoter with a
                     duplicated enhancer region"
     CDS             1165..1683
                     /codon_start=1
                     /product="N-terminal fragment of mVenus for use in
                     bimolecular fluorescence complementation (BiFC) (Kodama and
                     Hu, 2010)"
                     /label=VN173
     CDS             1630..1683
                     /codon_start=1
                     /label=Common Venus Fragment
     CDS             1684..1713
                     /codon_start=1
                     /product="Myc (human c-Myc proto-oncogene) epitope tag"
                     /label=Myc
     protein_bind    1732..1756
                     /gene="mutant version of attB"
                     /label=attB1
                     /bound_moiety="BP Clonase(TM)"
                     /note="recombination site for the Gateway(R) BP reaction"
     CDS             1768..2895
                     /codon_start=1
                     /label=MPK5
     protein_bind    complement(2906..2930)
                     /gene="mutant version of attB"
                     /label=attB2
                     /bound_moiety="BP Clonase(TM)"
                     /note="recombination site for the Gateway(R) BP reaction"
     CDS             2938..2994
                     /codon_start=1
                     /product="2A peptide from porcine teschovirus-1
                     polyprotein"
                     /label=P2A
                     /note="Eukaryotic ribosomes fail to insert a peptide bond 
                     between the Gly and Pro residues, yielding separate 
                     polypeptides."
     CDS             2995..3015
                     /codon_start=1
                     /product="nuclear localization signal of SV40 (simian virus
                     40) large T antigen"
                     /label=SV40 NLS
     CDS             3016..3036
                     /codon_start=1
                     /product="nuclear localization signal of SV40 (simian virus
                     40) large T antigen"
                     /label=SV40 NLS
     CDS             3037..3057
                     /codon_start=1
                     /product="nuclear localization signal of SV40 (simian virus
                     40) large T antigen"
                     /label=SV40 NLS
     CDS             3058..3768
                     /codon_start=1
                     /product="monomeric derivative of DsRed fluorescent protein
                     (Shaner et al., 2004)"
                     /label=mCherry
                     /note="mammalian codon-optimized"
     terminator      3785..4037
                     /label=NOS terminator
                     /note="nopaline synthase terminator and poly(A) signal"
     primer_bind     complement(4071..4087)
                     /label=M13 rev
                     /note="common sequencing primer, one of multiple similar 
                     variants"
     protein_bind    4095..4111
                     /label=lac operator
                     /bound_moiety="lac repressor encoded by lacI"
                     /note="The lac repressor binds to the lac operator to
                     inhibit transcription in E. coli. This inhibition can be 
                     relieved by adding lactose or 
                     isopropyl-beta-D-thiogalactopyranoside (IPTG)."
     promoter        complement(4119..4149)
                     /label=lac promoter
                     /note="promoter for the E. coli lac operon"
     protein_bind    4164..4185
                     /label=CAP binding site
                     /bound_moiety="E. coli catabolite activator protein"
                     /note="CAP binding activates transcription in the presence
                     of cAMP."
     terminator      4221..4473
                     /label=NOS terminator
                     /note="nopaline synthase terminator and poly(A) signal"
     CDS             complement(4624..5649)
                     /codon_start=1
                     /gene="aph(4)-Ia"
                     /product="aminoglycoside phosphotransferase from E. coli"
                     /label=HygR
                     /note="confers resistance to hygromycin"
     promoter        complement(5701..5880)
                     /label=NOS promoter
                     /note="nopaline synthase promoter"
     misc_feature    6386..6410
                     /label=LB T-DNA repeat
                     /note="left border repeat from nopaline C58 T-DNA"
     CDS             6931..7722
                     /codon_start=1
                     /gene="aadA"
                     /product="aminoglycoside adenylyltransferase (Murphy,
                     1985)"
                     /label=SmR
                     /note="confers resistance to spectinomycin and
                     streptomycin"
     rep_origin      7968..8556
                     /direction=RIGHT
                     /label=ori
                     /note="high-copy-number ColE1/pMB1/pBR322/pUC origin of 
                     replication"
     misc_feature    8742..8882
                     /label=bom
                     /note="basis of mobility region from pBR322"
     rep_origin      9226..9420
                     /label=pVS1 oriV
                     /note="origin of replication for the Pseudomonas plasmid
                     pVS1 (Heeb et al., 2000)"
     CDS             complement(9486..10559)
                     /codon_start=1
                     /product="replication protein from the Pseudomonas plasmid
                     pVS1 (Heeb et al., 2000)"
                     /label=pVS1 RepA
                     /translation="MSGRKPSGPVQIGAALGDDLVEKLKAAQAAQRQRIEAEARPGESW
                     QAAADRIRKESRQPPAAGAPSIRKPPKGDEQPDFFVPMLYDVGTRDSRSIMDVAVFRLS
                     KRDRRAGEVIRYELPDGHVEVSAGPAGMASVWDYDLVLMAVSHLTESMNRYREGKGDKP
                     GRVFRPHVADVLKFCRRADGGKQKDDLVETCIRLNTTHVAMQRTKKAKNGRLVTVSEGE
                     ALISRYKIVKSETGRPEYIEIELADWMYREITEGKNPDVLTVHPDYFLIDPGIGRFLYR
                     LARRAAGKAEARWLFKTIYERSGSAGEFKKFCFTVRKLIGSNDLPEYDLKEEAGQAGPI
                     LVMRYRNLIEGEASAGS"
     CDS             complement(10988..11617)
                     /codon_start=1
                     /product="stability protein from the Pseudomonas plasmid
                     pVS1 (Heeb et al., 2000)"
                     /label=pVS1 StaA
ORIGIN
        1 tttcacgccc ttttaaatat ccgattattc taataaacgc tcttttctct taggtttacc
       61 cgccaatata tcctgtcaaa cactgatagt ttaaactgaa ggcgggaaac gacaatctga
      121 tccaagctca agctgctcta gcattcgcca ttcaggctgc gcaactgttg ggaagggcga
      181 tcggtgcggg cctcttcgct attacgccag ctggcgaaag ggggatgtgc tgcaaggcga
      241 ttaagttggg taacgccagg gttttcccag tcacgacgtt gtaaaacgac ggccagtgcc
      301 aagcttgcgt attggctaga gcagcttgcc aacatggtgg agcacgacac tctcgtctac
      361 tccaagaata tcaaagatac agtctcagaa gaccaaaggg ctattgagac ttttcaacaa
      421 agggtaatat cgggaaacct cctcggattc cattgcccag ctatctgtca cttcatcaaa
      481 aggacagtag aaaaggaagg tggcacctac aaatgccatc attgcgataa aggaaaggct
      541 atcgttcaag atgcctctgc cgacagtggt cccaaagatg gacccccacc cacgaggagc
      601 atcgtggaaa aagaagacgt tccaaccacg tcttcaaagc aagtggattg atgtgataac
      661 atggtggagc acgacactct cgtctactcc aagaatatca aagatacagt ctcagaagac
      721 caaagggcta ttgagacttt tcaacaaagg gtaatatcgg gaaacctcct cggattccat
      781 tgcccagcta tctgtcactt catcaaaagg acagtagaaa aggaaggtgg cacctacaaa
      841 tgccatcatt gcgataaagg aaaggctatc gttcaagatg cctctgccga cagtggtccc
      901 aaagatggac ccccacccac gaggagcatc gtggaaaaag aagacgttcc aaccacgtct
      961 tcaaagcaag tggattgatg tgatatctcc actgacgtaa gggatgacgc acaatcccac
     1021 tatccttcgc aagacccttc ctctatataa ggaagttcat ttcatttgga gaggacacgc
     1081 tgaaatcacc agtgtatttt tacaacaatt accaacaaca acaaacaaca aacaacatta
     1141 caattactat ttacaatttc tagaatggtg agcaagggcg aggagctgtt caccggggtg
     1201 gtgcccatcc tggtcgagct ggacggcgac gtaaacggcc acaagttcag cgtgtccggc
     1261 gagggcgagg gcgatgccac ctacggcaag ctgaccctga agctgatctg caccaccggc
     1321 aagctgcccg tgccctggcc caccctcgtg accaccctgg gctacggcct gcagtgcttc
     1381 gcccgctacc ccgaccacat gaagcagcac gacttcttca agtccgccat gcccgaaggc
     1441 tacgtccagg agcgcaccat cttcttcaag gacgacggca actacaagac ccgcgccgag
     1501 gtgaagttcg agggcgacac cctggtgaac cgcatcgagc tgaagggcat cgacttcaag
     1561 gaggacggca acatcctggg gcacaagctg gagtacaact acaacagcca caacgtctat
     1621 atcaccgccg acaagcagaa gaacggcatc aaggccaact tcaagatccg ccacaacatc
     1681 gaggagcaaa agttgatttc tgaggaggat cttgggccca ggcctactag tacaagtttg
     1741 tacaaaaaag caggctccgc ggccgcaatg gcgaaggaaa ttgaatcagc gacagattta
     1801 ggtgatacta acatcaaagg agttcttgtt catggaggaa gatattttca atacaatgtt
     1861 tatggaaact tgtttgaagt ttctaataag tatgttcctc ctattcgacc tattggtaga
     1921 ggagcttacg gttttgtctg tgctgcagta gattcggaga cacacgaaga gattgcgata
     1981 aagaagatag gtaaagcctt tgataataaa gtagatgcaa agagaacatt gagagagatt
     2041 aagctacttc gtcatttaga acacgagaac gttgttgtta taaaagatat cattagacca
     2101 ccaaagaagg aagatttcgt tgatgtttat atagtttttg agttaatgga tactgatctt
     2161 catcagatta ttcgatcaaa ccaatctttg aatgatgatc attgtcagta cttcttgtat
     2221 cagattctac gaggactcaa atatattcat tcagcaaatg ttttacatcg tgaccttaag
     2281 ccgagtaatt tgcttttgaa ttcgaattgc gatcttaaga ttactgactt tggtttggca
     2341 aggactacat cagaaacaga gtatatgaca gagtatgttg taacacgatg gtacagagca
     2401 ccagagctgc ttcttaatag ttctgagtat acatctgcta ttgatgtatg gtctgttggt
     2461 tgcatatttg ctgagattat gacaagggaa ccgcttttcc cggggaagga ttacgttcat
     2521 cagcttaaac ttatcactga gttgatagga tcacctgatg gagcgagtct agagtttctc
     2581 agaagcgcga acgcgagaaa atatgttaag gagctaccta agttcccaag acaaaacttt
     2641 tcagctaggt ttcctagtat gaattctaca gctatcgatc tactagagaa aatgctcgtg
     2701 tttgatccag taaaacgtat cacggttgag gaagcactgt gttatcctta cttgtcagct
     2761 cttcacgacc ttaacgacga gcctgtttgt tccaaccatt tcagtttcca ttttgaggat
     2821 ccgtcttcca ctgaagaaga gataaaggag cttgtgtggc tcgaatctgt gaagttcaat
     2881 cctctgccga gcattaggcg cgccgaccca gctttcttgt acaaagtggt tctcgaggca
     2941 accaacttta gcctgctcaa gcaagcagga gatgttgagg aaaatcctgg cccccctaag
     3001 aaaaagagaa aggttccgaa aaagaaaaga aaggtgccaa aaaaaaagag aaaggtaatg
     3061 gtgagcaagg gcgaggagga taacatggcc atcatcaagg agttcatgcg cttcaaggtg
     3121 cacatggagg gctccgtgaa cggccacgag ttcgagatcg agggcgaggg cgagggccgc
     3181 ccctacgagg gcacccagac cgccaagctg aaggtgacca agggtggccc cctgcccttc
     3241 gcctgggaca tcctgtcccc tcagttcatg tacggctcca aggcctacgt gaagcacccc
     3301 gccgacatcc ccgactactt gaagctgtcc ttccccgagg gcttcaagtg ggagcgcgtg
     3361 atgaacttcg aggacggcgg cgtggtgacc gtgacccagg actcctccct gcaggacggc
     3421 gagttcatct acaaggtgaa gctgcgcggc accaacttcc cctccgacgg ccccgtaatg
     3481 cagaagaaga ccatgggctg ggaggcctcc tccgagcgga tgtaccccga ggacggcgcc
     3541 ctgaagggcg agatcaagca gaggctgaag ctgaaggacg gcggccacta cgacgctgag
     3601 gtcaagacca cctacaaggc caagaagccc gtgcagctgc ccggcgccta caacgtcaac
     3661 atcaagttgg acatcacctc ccacaacgag gactacacca tcgtggaaca gtacgaacgc
     3721 gccgagggcc gccactccac cggcggcatg gacgagctgt acaagtaaga gctcgaattt
     3781 ccccgatcgt tcaaacattt ggcaataaag tttcttaaga ttgaatcctg ttgccggtct
     3841 tgcgatgatt atcatataat ttctgttgaa ttacgttaag catgtaataa ttaacatgta
     3901 atgcatgacg ttatttatga gatgggtttt tatgattaga gtcccgcaat tatacattta
     3961 atacgcgata gaaaacaaaa tatagcgcgc aaactaggat aaattatcgc gcgcggtgtc
     4021 atctatgtta ctagatcggg aattggttcc ggaaccaatt cgtaatcatg gtcatagctg
     4081 tttcctgtgt gaaattgtta tccgctcaca attccacaca acatacgagc cggaagcata
     4141 aagtgtaaag cctggggtgc ctaatgagtg agctaactca cattaggctg aattaggcgc
     4201 gcctatttct attaattccc gatctagtaa catagatgac accgcgcgcg ataatttatc
     4261 ctagtttgcg cgctatattt tgttttctat cgcgtattaa atgtataatt gcgggactct
     4321 aatcataaaa acccatctca taaataacgt catgcattac atgttaatta ttacatgctt
     4381 aacgtaattc aacagaaatt atatgataat catcgcaaga ccggcaacag gattcaatct
     4441 taagaaactt tattgccaaa tgtttgaacg atcggggaaa ttcgggggat cgatcccgcg
     4501 aactgtggac gagaactgtg ccaccaagcg taaggccgtt ctctcgcatt tgccttgcta
     4561 ggctcgcgcg agttgctggc tgaggcgttc tcgaaatcag ctcttgttcg gtcggcatct
     4621 actctattcc tttgccctcg gacgagtgct ggggcgtcgg tttccactat cggcgagtac
     4681 ttctacacag ccatcggtcc agacggccgc gcttctgcgg gcgatttgtg tacgcccgac
     4741 agtcccggct ccggatcgga cgattgcgtc gcatcgaccc tgcgcccaag ctgcatcatc
     4801 gaaattgccg tcaaccaagc tctgatagag ttggtcaaga ccaatgcgga gcatatacgc
     4861 ccggagccgc ggcgatcctg caagctccgg atgcctccgc tcgaagtagc gcgtctgctg
     4921 ctccatacaa gccaaccacg gcctccagaa gaagatgttg gcgacctcgt attgggaatc
     4981 cccgaacatc gcctcgctcc agtcaatgac cgctgttatg cggccattgt ccgtcaggac
     5041 attgttggag ccgaaatccg cgtgcacgag gtgccggact tcggggcagt cctcggccca
     5101 aagcatcagc tcatcgagag cctgcgcgac ggacgcactg acggtgtcgt ccatcacagt
     5161 ttgccagtga tacacatggg gatcagcaat cgcgcatatg aaatcacgcc atgtagtgta
     5221 ttgaccgatt ccttgcggtc cgaatgggcc gaacccgctc gtctggctaa gatcggccgc
     5281 agcgatcgca tccatggcct ccgcgaccgg ctgcagaaca gcgggcagtt cggtttcagg
     5341 caggtcttgc aacgtgacac cctgtgcacg gcgggagatg caataggtca ggctctcgct
     5401 gaatgcccca atgtcaagca cttccggaat cgggagcgcg gccgatgcaa agtgccgata
     5461 aacataacga tctttgtaga aaccatcggc gcagctattt acccgcagga catatccacg
     5521 ccctcctaca tcgaagctga aagcacgaga ttcttcgccc tccgagagct gcatcaggtc
     5581 ggagacgctg tcgaactttt cgatcagaaa cttctcgaca gacgtcgcgg tgagttcagg
     5641 ctttttcata tcttattgcc ccccgggatc agatctggat tgagagtgaa tatgagactc
     5701 taattggata ccgaggggaa tttatggaac gtcagtggag catttttgac aagaaatatt
     5761 tgctagctga tagtgacctt aggcgacttt tgaacgcgca ataatggttt ctgacgtatg
     5821 tgcttagctc attaaactcc agaaacccgc ggctgagtgg ctccttcaac gttgcggttc
     5881 tgtcagttcc aaacgtaaaa cggcttgtcc cgcgtcatcg gcgggggtca taacgtgact
     5941 cccttaattc tccgctcatg atcttgatcc cctgcgccat cagatccttg gcggcaagaa
     6001 agccatccag tttactttgc agggcttccc aaccttacca gagggcgccc cagctggcaa
     6061 ttccggttcg cttgctgtcc ataaaaccgc ccagtctagc tatcgccatg taagcccact
     6121 gcaagctacc tgctttctct ttgcgcttgc gttttccctt gtccagatag cccagtagct
     6181 gacattcatc cggggtcagc accgtttctg cggactggct ttctacgtgt tccgcttcct
     6241 ttagcagccc ttgcgccctg agtgcttgcg gcagcgtgaa gctgatccgt cgagattaat
     6301 agaaataaat tcagcctaat tcggcgttaa ttcagtacat taaaaacgtc cgcaatgtgt
     6361 tattaagttg tctaagcgtc aatttgttta caccacaata tatcctgcca ccagccagcc
     6421 aacagctccc cgaccggcag ctcggcacaa aatcaccact cgatacaggc agcccatcag
     6481 tccgggacgg cgtcagcggg agagccgttg taaggcggca gactttgctc atgttaccga
     6541 tgctattcgg aagaacggca actaagctgc cgggtttgaa acacggatga tctcgcggag
     6601 ggtagcatgt tgattgtaac gatgacagag cgttgctgcc tgtgatcaat tcgggcacga
     6661 acccagtgga cataagcctg ttcggttcgt aagctgtaat gcaagtagcg tatgcgctca
     6721 cgcaactggt ccagaacctt gaccgaacgc agcggtggta acggcgcagt ggcggttttc
     6781 atggcttgtt atgactgttt ttttggggta cagtctatgc ctcgggcatc caagcagcaa
     6841 gcgcgttacg ccgtgggtcg atgtttgatg ttatggagca gcaacgatgt tacgcagcag
     6901 ggcagtcgcc ctaaaacaaa gttaaacatc atgggggaag cggtgatcgc cgaagtatcg
     6961 actcaactat cagaggtagt tggcgtcatc gagcgccatc tcgaaccgac gttgctggcc
     7021 gtacatttgt acggctccgc agtggatggc ggcctgaagc cacacagtga tattgatttg
     7081 ctggttacgg tgaccgtaag gcttgatgaa acaacgcggc gagctttgat caacgacctt
     7141 ttggaaactt cggcttcccc tggagagagc gagattctcc gcgctgtaga agtcaccatt
     7201 gttgtgcacg acgacatcat tccgtggcgt tatccagcta agcgcgaact gcaatttgga
     7261 gaatggcagc gcaatgacat tcttgcaggt atcttcgagc cagccacgat cgacattgat
     7321 ctggctatct tgctgacaaa agcaagagaa catagcgttg ccttggtagg tccagcggcg
     7381 gaggaactct ttgatccggt tcctgaacag gatctatttg aggcgctaaa tgaaacctta
     7441 acgctatgga actcgccgcc cgactgggct ggcgatgagc gaaatgtagt gcttacgttg
     7501 tcccgcattt ggtacagcgc agtaaccggc aaaatcgcgc cgaaggatgt cgctgccgac
     7561 tgggcaatgg agcgcctgcc ggcccagtat cagcccgtca tacttgaagc tagacaggct
     7621 tatcttggac aagaagaaga tcgcttggcc tcgcgcgcag atcagttgga agaatttgtc
     7681 cactacgtga aaggcgagat caccaaggta gtcggcaaat aatgtctagc tagaaattcg
     7741 ttcaagccga cgccgcttcg cggcgcggct taactcaagc gttagatgca ctaagcacat
     7801 aattgctcac agccaaacta tcaggtcaag tctgctttta ttatttttaa gcgtgcataa
     7861 taagccctac acaaattggg agatatatca tgcatgacca aaatccctta acgtgagttt
     7921 tcgttccact gagcgtcaga ccccgtagaa aagatcaaag gatcttcttg agatcctttt
     7981 tttctgcgcg taatctgctg cttgcaaaca aaaaaaccac cgctaccagc ggtggtttgt
     8041 ttgccggatc aagagctacc aactcttttt ccgaaggtaa ctggcttcag cagagcgcag
     8101 ataccaaata ctgtccttct agtgtagccg tagttaggcc accacttcaa gaactctgta
     8161 gcaccgccta catacctcgc tctgctaatc ctgttaccag tggctgctgc cagtggcgat
     8221 aagtcgtgtc ttaccgggtt ggactcaaga cgatagttac cggataaggc gcagcggtcg
     8281 ggctgaacgg ggggttcgtg cacacagccc agcttggagc gaacgaccta caccgaactg
     8341 agatacctac agcgtgagct atgagaaagc gccacgcttc ccgaagggag aaaggcggac
     8401 aggtatccgg taagcggcag ggtcggaaca ggagagcgca cgagggagct tccaggggga
     8461 aacgcctggt atctttatag tcctgtcggg tttcgccacc tctgacttga gcgtcgattt
     8521 ttgtgatgct cgtcaggggg gcggagccta tggaaaaacg ccagcaacgc ggccttttta
     8581 cggttcctgg ccttttgctg gccttttgct cacatgttct ttcctgcgtt atcccctgat
     8641 tctgtggata accgtattac cgcctttgag tgagctgata ccgctcgccg cagccgaacg
     8701 accgagcgca gcgagtcagt gagcgaggaa gcggaagagc gcctgatgcg gtattttctc
     8761 cttacgcatc tgtgcggtat ttcacaccgc atatggtgca ctctcagtac aatctgctct
     8821 gatgccgcat agttaagcca gtatacactc cgctatcgct acgtgactgg gtcatggctg
     8881 cgccccgaca cccgccaaca cccgctgacg cgccctgacg ggcttgtctg ctcccggcat
     8941 ccgcttacag acaagctgtg accgtctccg ggagctgcat gtgtcagagg ttttcaccgt
     9001 catcaccgaa acgcgcgagg cagggtgcct tgatgtgggc gccggcggtc gagtggcgac
     9061 ggcgcggctt gtccgcgccc tggtagattg cctggccgta ggccagccat ttttgagcgg
     9121 ccagcggccg cgataggccg acgcgaagcg gcggggcgta gggagcgcag cgaccgaagg
     9181 gtaggcgctt tttgcagctc ttcggctgtg cgctggccag acagttatgc acaggccagg
     9241 cgggttttaa gagttttaat aagttttaaa gagttttagg cggaaaaatc gccttttttc
     9301 tcttttatat cagtcactta catgtgtgac cggttcccaa tgtacggctt tgggttccca
     9361 atgtacgggt tccggttccc aatgtacggc tttgggttcc caatgtacgt gctatccaca
     9421 ggaaagagac cttttcgacc tttttcccct gctagggcaa tttgccctag catctgctcc
     9481 gtacattagg aaccggcgga tgcttcgccc tcgatcaggt tgcggtagcg catgactagg
     9541 atcgggccag cctgccccgc ctcctccttc aaatcgtact ccggcaggtc atttgacccg
     9601 atcagcttgc gcacggtgaa acagaacttc ttgaactctc cggcgctgcc actgcgttcg
     9661 tagatcgtct tgaacaacca tctggcttct gccttgcctg cggcgcggcg tgccaggcgg
     9721 tagagaaaac ggccgatgcc gggatcgatc aaaaagtaat cggggtgaac cgtcagcacg
     9781 tccgggttct tgccttctgt gatctcgcgg tacatccaat cagctagctc gatctcgatg
     9841 tactccggcc gcccggtttc gctctttacg atcttgtagc ggctaatcaa ggcttcaccc
     9901 tcggataccg tcaccaggcg gccgttcttg gccttcttcg tacgctgcat ggcaacgtgc
     9961 gtggtgttta accgaatgca ggtttctacc aggtcgtctt tctgctttcc gccatcggct
    10021 cgccggcaga acttgagtac gtccgcaacg tgtggacgga acacgcggcc gggcttgtct
    10081 cccttccctt cccggtatcg gttcatggat tcggttagat gggaaaccgc catcagtacc
    10141 aggtcgtaat cccacacact ggccatgccg gccggccctg cggaaacctc tacgtgcccg
    10201 tctggaagct cgtagcggat cacctcgcca gctcgtcggt cacgcttcga cagacggaaa
    10261 acggccacgt ccatgatgct gcgactatcg cgggtgccca cgtcatagag catcggaacg
    10321 aaaaaatctg gttgctcgtc gcccttgggc ggcttcctaa tcgacggcgc accggctgcc
    10381 ggcggttgcc gggattcttt gcggattcga tcagcggccg cttgccacga ttcaccgggg
    10441 cgtgcttctg cctcgatgcg ttgccgctgg gcggcctgcg cggccttcaa cttctccacc
    10501 aggtcatcac ccagcgccgc gccgatttgt accgggccgg atggtttgcg accgctcacg
    10561 ccgattcctc gggcttgggg gttccagtgc cattgcaggg ccggcagaca acccagccgc
    10621 ttacgcctgg ccaaccgccc gttcctccac acatggggca ttccacggcg tcggtgcctg
    10681 gttgttcttg attttccatg ccgcctcctt tagccgctaa aattcatcta ctcatttatt
    10741 catttgctca tttactctgg tagctgcgcg atgtattcag atagcagctc ggtaatggtc
    10801 ttgccttggc gtaccgcgta catcttcagc ttggtgtgat cctccgccgg caactgaaag
    10861 ttgacccgct tcatggctgg cgtgtctgcc aggctggcca acgttgcagc cttgctgctg
    10921 cgtgcgctcg gacggccggc acttagcgtg tttgtgcttt tgctcatttt ctctttacct
    10981 cattaactca aatgagtttt gatttaattt cagcggccag cgcctggacc tcgcgggcag
    11041 cgtcgccctc gggttctgat tcaagaacgg ttgtgccggc ggcggcagtg cctgggtagc
    11101 tcacgcgctg cgtgatacgg gactcaagaa tgggcagctc gtacccggcc agcgcctcgg
    11161 caacctcacc gccgatgcgc gtgcctttga tcgcccgcga cacgacaaag gccgcttgta
    11221 gccttccatc cgtgacctca atgcgctgct taaccagctc caccaggtcg gcggtggccc
    11281 atatgtcgta agggcttggc tgcaccggaa tcagcacgaa gtcggctgcc ttgatcgcgg
    11341 acacagccaa gtccgccgcc tggggcgctc cgtcgatcac tacgaagtcg cgccggccga
    11401 tggccttcac gtcgcggtca atcgtcgggc ggtcgatgcc gacaacggtt agcggttgat
    11461 cttcccgcac ggccgcccaa tcgcgggcac tgccctgggg atcggaatcg actaacagaa
    11521 catcggcccc ggcgagttgc agggcgcggg ctagatgggt tgcgatggtc gtcttgcctg
    11581 acccgccttt ctggttaagt acagcgataa ccttcatgcg ttccccttgc gtatttgttt
    11641 atttactcat cgcatcatat acgcagcgac cgcatgacgc aagctgtttt actcaaatac
    11701 acatcacctt tttagacggc ggcgctcggt ttcttcagcg gccaagctgg ccggccaggc
    11761 cgccagcttg gcatcagaca aaccggccag gatttcatgc agccgcacgg ttgagacgtg
    11821 cgcgggcggc tcgaacacgt acccggccgc gatcatctcc gcctcgatct cttcggtaat
    11881 gaaaaacggt tcgtcctggc cgtcctggtg cggtttcatg cttgttcctc ttggcgttca
    11941 ttctcggcgg ccgccagggc gtcggcctcg gtcaatgcgt cctcacggaa ggcaccgcgc
    12001 cgcctggcct cggtgggcgt cacttcctcg ctgcgctcaa gtgcgcggta cagggtcgag
    12061 cgatgcacgc caagcagtgc agccgcctct ttcacggtgc ggccttcctg gtcgatcagc
    12121 tcgcgggcgt gcgcgatctg tgccggggtg agggtagggc gggggccaaa cttcacgcct
    12181 cgggccttgg cggcctcgcg cccgctccgg gtgcggtcga tgattaggga acgctcgaac
    12241 tcggcaatgc cggcgaacac ggtcaacacc atgcggccgg ccggcgtggt ggtgtcggcc
    12301 cacggctctg ccaggctacg caggcccgcg ccggcctcct ggatgcgctc ggcaatgtcc
    12361 agtaggtcgc gggtgctgcg ggccaggcgg tctagcctgg tcactgtcac aacgtcgcca
    12421 gggcgtaggt ggtcaagcat cctggccagc tccgggcggt cgcgcctggt gccggtgatc
    12481 ttctcggaaa acagcttggt gcagccggcc gcgtgcagtt cggcccgttg gttggtcaag
    12541 tcctggtcgt cggtgctgac gcgggcatag cccagcaggc cagcggcggc gctcttgttc
    12601 atggcgtaat gtctccggtt ctagtcgcaa gtattctact ttatgcgact aaaacacgcg
    12661 acaagaaaac gccaggaaaa gggcagggcg gcagcctgtc gcgtaactta ggacttgtgc
    12721 gacatgtcgt tttcagaaga cggctgcact gaacgtcaga agccgactgc actatagcag
    12781 cggaggggtt ggatcaaagt actttgatcc cgaggggaac cctgtggttg gcatgcacat
    12841 acaaatggac gaacggataa acct
//


LOCUS       pBi2FC-N-MPK6-P2A_mCherry      12921 bp DNA     circular SYN 22-FEB-2023
FEATURES             Location/Qualifiers
     misc_feature    54..78
                     /label=RB T-DNA repeat
                     /note="right border repeat from nopaline C58 T-DNA"
     primer_bind     281..297
                     /label=M13 fwd
                     /note="common sequencing primer, one of multiple similar 
                     variants"
     promoter        405..1083
                     /label=CaMV 35S promoter (enhanced)
                     /note="cauliflower mosaic virus 35S promoter with a 
                     duplicated enhancer region"
     CDS             1165..1683
                     /codon_start=1
                     /product="N-terminal fragment of mVenus for use in 
                     bimolecular fluorescence complementation (BiFC) (Kodama and
                     Hu, 2010)"
                     /label=VN173
     CDS             1630..1683
                     /codon_start=1
                     /label=Common Venus Fragment
     CDS             1684..1713
                     /codon_start=1
                     /product="Myc (human c-Myc proto-oncogene) epitope tag"
                     /label=Myc
     protein_bind    1732..1756
                     /gene="mutant version of attB"
                     /label=attB1
                     /bound_moiety="BP Clonase(TM)"
                     /note="recombination site for the Gateway(R) BP reaction"
     CDS             1768..2952
                     /codon_start=1
                     /label=MPK6
     protein_bind    complement(2963..2987)
                     /gene="mutant version of attB"
                     /label=attB2
                     /bound_moiety="BP Clonase(TM)"
                     /note="recombination site for the Gateway(R) BP reaction"
     CDS             2995..3051
                     /codon_start=1
                     /product="2A peptide from porcine teschovirus-1 
                     polyprotein"
                     /label=P2A
                     /note="Eukaryotic ribosomes fail to insert a peptide bond 
                     between the Gly and Pro residues, yielding separate 
                     polypeptides."
     CDS             3052..3072
                     /codon_start=1
                     /product="nuclear localization signal of SV40 (simian virus
                     40) large T antigen"
                     /label=SV40 NLS
     CDS             3073..3093
                     /codon_start=1
                     /product="nuclear localization signal of SV40 (simian virus
                     40) large T antigen"
                     /label=SV40 NLS
     CDS             3094..3114
                     /codon_start=1
                     /product="nuclear localization signal of SV40 (simian virus
                     40) large T antigen"
                     /label=SV40 NLS
     CDS             3115..3825
                     /codon_start=1
                     /product="monomeric derivative of DsRed fluorescent protein
                     (Shaner et al., 2004)"
                     /label=mCherry
                     /note="mammalian codon-optimized"
     terminator      3842..4094
                     /label=NOS terminator
                     /note="nopaline synthase terminator and poly(A) signal"
     primer_bind     complement(4128..4144)
                     /label=M13 rev
                     /note="common sequencing primer, one of multiple similar 
                     variants"
     protein_bind    4152..4168
                     /label=lac operator
                     /bound_moiety="lac repressor encoded by lacI"
                     /note="The lac repressor binds to the lac operator to 
                     inhibit transcription in E. coli. This inhibition can be 
                     relieved by adding lactose or 
                     isopropyl-beta-D-thiogalactopyranoside (IPTG)."
     promoter        complement(4176..4206)
                     /label=lac promoter
                     /note="promoter for the E. coli lac operon"
     protein_bind    4221..4242
                     /label=CAP binding site
                     /bound_moiety="E. coli catabolite activator protein"
                     /note="CAP binding activates transcription in the presence 
                     of cAMP."
     terminator      4278..4530
                     /label=NOS terminator
                     /note="nopaline synthase terminator and poly(A) signal"
     CDS             complement(4681..5706)
                     /codon_start=1
                     /gene="aph(4)-Ia"
                     /product="aminoglycoside phosphotransferase from E. coli"
                     /label=HygR
                     /note="confers resistance to hygromycin"
     promoter        complement(5758..5937)
                     /label=NOS promoter
                     /note="nopaline synthase promoter"
     misc_feature    6443..6467
                     /label=LB T-DNA repeat
                     /note="left border repeat from nopaline C58 T-DNA"
     CDS             6988..7779
                     /codon_start=1
                     /gene="aadA"
                     /product="aminoglycoside adenylyltransferase (Murphy, 
                     1985)"
                     /label=SmR
                     /note="confers resistance to spectinomycin and 
                     streptomycin"
     rep_origin      8025..8613
                     /direction=RIGHT
                     /label=ori
                     /note="high-copy-number ColE1/pMB1/pBR322/pUC origin of 
                     replication"
     misc_feature    8799..8939
                     /label=bom
                     /note="basis of mobility region from pBR322"
     rep_origin      9283..9477
                     /label=pVS1 oriV
                     /note="origin of replication for the Pseudomonas plasmid 
                     pVS1 (Heeb et al., 2000)"
     CDS             complement(9543..10616)
                     /codon_start=1
                     /product="replication protein from the Pseudomonas plasmid 
                     pVS1 (Heeb et al., 2000)"
                     /label=pVS1 RepA
                     /translation="MSGRKPSGPVQIGAALGDDLVEKLKAAQAAQRQRIEAEARPGESW
                     QAAADRIRKESRQPPAAGAPSIRKPPKGDEQPDFFVPMLYDVGTRDSRSIMDVAVFRLS
                     KRDRRAGEVIRYELPDGHVEVSAGPAGMASVWDYDLVLMAVSHLTESMNRYREGKGDKP
                     GRVFRPHVADVLKFCRRADGGKQKDDLVETCIRLNTTHVAMQRTKKAKNGRLVTVSEGE
                     ALISRYKIVKSETGRPEYIEIELADWMYREITEGKNPDVLTVHPDYFLIDPGIGRFLYR
                     LARRAAGKAEARWLFKTIYERSGSAGEFKKFCFTVRKLIGSNDLPEYDLKEEAGQAGPI
                     LVMRYRNLIEGEASAGS"
     CDS             complement(11045..11674)
                     /codon_start=1
                     /product="stability protein from the Pseudomonas plasmid 
                     pVS1 (Heeb et al., 2000)"
                     /label=pVS1 StaA
ORIGIN
        1 tttcacgccc ttttaaatat ccgattattc taataaacgc tcttttctct taggtttacc
       61 cgccaatata tcctgtcaaa cactgatagt ttaaactgaa ggcgggaaac gacaatctga
      121 tccaagctca agctgctcta gcattcgcca ttcaggctgc gcaactgttg ggaagggcga
      181 tcggtgcggg cctcttcgct attacgccag ctggcgaaag ggggatgtgc tgcaaggcga
      241 ttaagttggg taacgccagg gttttcccag tcacgacgtt gtaaaacgac ggccagtgcc
      301 aagcttgcgt attggctaga gcagcttgcc aacatggtgg agcacgacac tctcgtctac
      361 tccaagaata tcaaagatac agtctcagaa gaccaaaggg ctattgagac ttttcaacaa
      421 agggtaatat cgggaaacct cctcggattc cattgcccag ctatctgtca cttcatcaaa
      481 aggacagtag aaaaggaagg tggcacctac aaatgccatc attgcgataa aggaaaggct
      541 atcgttcaag atgcctctgc cgacagtggt cccaaagatg gacccccacc cacgaggagc
      601 atcgtggaaa aagaagacgt tccaaccacg tcttcaaagc aagtggattg atgtgataac
      661 atggtggagc acgacactct cgtctactcc aagaatatca aagatacagt ctcagaagac
      721 caaagggcta ttgagacttt tcaacaaagg gtaatatcgg gaaacctcct cggattccat
      781 tgcccagcta tctgtcactt catcaaaagg acagtagaaa aggaaggtgg cacctacaaa
      841 tgccatcatt gcgataaagg aaaggctatc gttcaagatg cctctgccga cagtggtccc
      901 aaagatggac ccccacccac gaggagcatc gtggaaaaag aagacgttcc aaccacgtct
      961 tcaaagcaag tggattgatg tgatatctcc actgacgtaa gggatgacgc acaatcccac
     1021 tatccttcgc aagacccttc ctctatataa ggaagttcat ttcatttgga gaggacacgc
     1081 tgaaatcacc agtgtatttt tacaacaatt accaacaaca acaaacaaca aacaacatta
     1141 caattactat ttacaatttc tagaatggtg agcaagggcg aggagctgtt caccggggtg
     1201 gtgcccatcc tggtcgagct ggacggcgac gtaaacggcc acaagttcag cgtgtccggc
     1261 gagggcgagg gcgatgccac ctacggcaag ctgaccctga agctgatctg caccaccggc
     1321 aagctgcccg tgccctggcc caccctcgtg accaccctgg gctacggcct gcagtgcttc
     1381 gcccgctacc ccgaccacat gaagcagcac gacttcttca agtccgccat gcccgaaggc
     1441 tacgtccagg agcgcaccat cttcttcaag gacgacggca actacaagac ccgcgccgag
     1501 gtgaagttcg agggcgacac cctggtgaac cgcatcgagc tgaagggcat cgacttcaag
     1561 gaggacggca acatcctggg gcacaagctg gagtacaact acaacagcca caacgtctat
     1621 atcaccgccg acaagcagaa gaacggcatc aaggccaact tcaagatccg ccacaacatc
     1681 gaggagcaaa agttgatttc tgaggaggat cttgggccca ggcctactag tacaagtttg
     1741 tacaaaaaag caggctccgc ggccgcaatg gacggtggtt caggtcaacc ggcggctgat
     1801 acagagatga cagaagctcc tggaggtttt cccgcggcgg ctccatcgcc tcagatgcct
     1861 gggattgaga atattccggc gactcttagc catggtggta ggtttattca gtataacata
     1921 tttggaaaca tcttcgaggt caccgctaag tataagcctc cgatcatgcc tattggcaag
     1981 ggtgcttatg gcatcgtttg ttcggctatg aattctgaaa ctaacgagag cgttgcgatt
     2041 aagaaaattg ctaacgcttt tgacaataag attgatgcta agaggactct ccgtgagatc
     2101 aagctgcttc gtcacatgga tcatgaaaat attgttgcaa tcagagatat tatcccgcca
     2161 ccattaagaa acgctttcaa cgatgtttac atcgcgtatg agttaatgga cactgatctc
     2221 catcaaatca ttcggtcaaa tcaagcatta tccgaagaac attgccagta ttttctttac
     2281 cagatcctcc gtggattgaa atacattcac tctgcaaatg tgcttcacag ggatttgaaa
     2341 ccaagtaatc tcctcctgaa cgcaaactgc gacctaaaaa tctgcgattt tgggctagct
     2401 cgagtcactt ctgagagtga tttcatgact gaatatgttg tcacgagatg gtaccgtgca
     2461 ccagagcttc tcttaaactc ttctgattat actgcagcta tcgatgtttg gtctgtaggc
     2521 tgtattttca tggagttaat ggaccgtaag ccactcttcc ctggacgaga tcatgtccat
     2581 cagcttcgct tgctcatgga gctcatagga actccatcag aagaagagct cgagttcttg
     2641 aacgaaaacg caaagcgata cataagacag cttccacctt atcctcgcca atccatcact
     2701 gataagttcc cgacagtgca tcctttagct atagacctta tcgagaagat gttaacattt
     2761 gatcctagac ggagaatcac agttttagac gcattggccc atccatacct gaactcgttg
     2821 cacgacataa gcgatgagcc agagtgtaca atacctttca actttgattt tgaaaaccat
     2881 gcactctcag aggagcagat gaaggaacta atctaccgcg aggcgcttgc tttcaatcca
     2941 gaatatcagc aaaggcgcgc cgacccagct ttcttgtaca aagtggttct cgaggcaacc
     3001 aactttagcc tgctcaagca agcaggagat gttgaggaaa atcctggccc ccctaagaaa
     3061 aagagaaagg ttccgaaaaa gaaaagaaag gtgccaaaaa aaaagagaaa ggtaatggtg
     3121 agcaagggcg aggaggataa catggccatc atcaaggagt tcatgcgctt caaggtgcac
     3181 atggagggct ccgtgaacgg ccacgagttc gagatcgagg gcgagggcga gggccgcccc
     3241 tacgagggca cccagaccgc caagctgaag gtgaccaagg gtggccccct gcccttcgcc
     3301 tgggacatcc tgtcccctca gttcatgtac ggctccaagg cctacgtgaa gcaccccgcc
     3361 gacatccccg actacttgaa gctgtccttc cccgagggct tcaagtggga gcgcgtgatg
     3421 aacttcgagg acggcggcgt ggtgaccgtg acccaggact cctccctgca ggacggcgag
     3481 ttcatctaca aggtgaagct gcgcggcacc aacttcccct ccgacggccc cgtaatgcag
     3541 aagaagacca tgggctggga ggcctcctcc gagcggatgt accccgagga cggcgccctg
     3601 aagggcgaga tcaagcagag gctgaagctg aaggacggcg gccactacga cgctgaggtc
     3661 aagaccacct acaaggccaa gaagcccgtg cagctgcccg gcgcctacaa cgtcaacatc
     3721 aagttggaca tcacctccca caacgaggac tacaccatcg tggaacagta cgaacgcgcc
     3781 gagggccgcc actccaccgg cggcatggac gagctgtaca agtaagagct cgaatttccc
     3841 cgatcgttca aacatttggc aataaagttt cttaagattg aatcctgttg ccggtcttgc
     3901 gatgattatc atataatttc tgttgaatta cgttaagcat gtaataatta acatgtaatg
     3961 catgacgtta tttatgagat gggtttttat gattagagtc ccgcaattat acatttaata
     4021 cgcgatagaa aacaaaatat agcgcgcaaa ctaggataaa ttatcgcgcg cggtgtcatc
     4081 tatgttacta gatcgggaat tggttccgga accaattcgt aatcatggtc atagctgttt
     4141 cctgtgtgaa attgttatcc gctcacaatt ccacacaaca tacgagccgg aagcataaag
     4201 tgtaaagcct ggggtgccta atgagtgagc taactcacat taggctgaat taggcgcgcc
     4261 tatttctatt aattcccgat ctagtaacat agatgacacc gcgcgcgata atttatccta
     4321 gtttgcgcgc tatattttgt tttctatcgc gtattaaatg tataattgcg ggactctaat
     4381 cataaaaacc catctcataa ataacgtcat gcattacatg ttaattatta catgcttaac
     4441 gtaattcaac agaaattata tgataatcat cgcaagaccg gcaacaggat tcaatcttaa
     4501 gaaactttat tgccaaatgt ttgaacgatc ggggaaattc gggggatcga tcccgcgaac
     4561 tgtggacgag aactgtgcca ccaagcgtaa ggccgttctc tcgcatttgc cttgctaggc
     4621 tcgcgcgagt tgctggctga ggcgttctcg aaatcagctc ttgttcggtc ggcatctact
     4681 ctattccttt gccctcggac gagtgctggg gcgtcggttt ccactatcgg cgagtacttc
     4741 tacacagcca tcggtccaga cggccgcgct tctgcgggcg atttgtgtac gcccgacagt
     4801 cccggctccg gatcggacga ttgcgtcgca tcgaccctgc gcccaagctg catcatcgaa
     4861 attgccgtca accaagctct gatagagttg gtcaagacca atgcggagca tatacgcccg
     4921 gagccgcggc gatcctgcaa gctccggatg cctccgctcg aagtagcgcg tctgctgctc
     4981 catacaagcc aaccacggcc tccagaagaa gatgttggcg acctcgtatt gggaatcccc
     5041 gaacatcgcc tcgctccagt caatgaccgc tgttatgcgg ccattgtccg tcaggacatt
     5101 gttggagccg aaatccgcgt gcacgaggtg ccggacttcg gggcagtcct cggcccaaag
     5161 catcagctca tcgagagcct gcgcgacgga cgcactgacg gtgtcgtcca tcacagtttg
     5221 ccagtgatac acatggggat cagcaatcgc gcatatgaaa tcacgccatg tagtgtattg
     5281 accgattcct tgcggtccga atgggccgaa cccgctcgtc tggctaagat cggccgcagc
     5341 gatcgcatcc atggcctccg cgaccggctg cagaacagcg ggcagttcgg tttcaggcag
     5401 gtcttgcaac gtgacaccct gtgcacggcg ggagatgcaa taggtcaggc tctcgctgaa
     5461 tgccccaatg tcaagcactt ccggaatcgg gagcgcggcc gatgcaaagt gccgataaac
     5521 ataacgatct ttgtagaaac catcggcgca gctatttacc cgcaggacat atccacgccc
     5581 tcctacatcg aagctgaaag cacgagattc ttcgccctcc gagagctgca tcaggtcgga
     5641 gacgctgtcg aacttttcga tcagaaactt ctcgacagac gtcgcggtga gttcaggctt
     5701 tttcatatct tattgccccc cgggatcaga tctggattga gagtgaatat gagactctaa
     5761 ttggataccg aggggaattt atggaacgtc agtggagcat ttttgacaag aaatatttgc
     5821 tagctgatag tgaccttagg cgacttttga acgcgcaata atggtttctg acgtatgtgc
     5881 ttagctcatt aaactccaga aacccgcggc tgagtggctc cttcaacgtt gcggttctgt
     5941 cagttccaaa cgtaaaacgg cttgtcccgc gtcatcggcg ggggtcataa cgtgactccc
     6001 ttaattctcc gctcatgatc ttgatcccct gcgccatcag atccttggcg gcaagaaagc
     6061 catccagttt actttgcagg gcttcccaac cttaccagag ggcgccccag ctggcaattc
     6121 cggttcgctt gctgtccata aaaccgccca gtctagctat cgccatgtaa gcccactgca
     6181 agctacctgc tttctctttg cgcttgcgtt ttcccttgtc cagatagccc agtagctgac
     6241 attcatccgg ggtcagcacc gtttctgcgg actggctttc tacgtgttcc gcttccttta
     6301 gcagcccttg cgccctgagt gcttgcggca gcgtgaagct gatccgtcga gattaataga
     6361 aataaattca gcctaattcg gcgttaattc agtacattaa aaacgtccgc aatgtgttat
     6421 taagttgtct aagcgtcaat ttgtttacac cacaatatat cctgccacca gccagccaac
     6481 agctccccga ccggcagctc ggcacaaaat caccactcga tacaggcagc ccatcagtcc
     6541 gggacggcgt cagcgggaga gccgttgtaa ggcggcagac tttgctcatg ttaccgatgc
     6601 tattcggaag aacggcaact aagctgccgg gtttgaaaca cggatgatct cgcggagggt
     6661 agcatgttga ttgtaacgat gacagagcgt tgctgcctgt gatcaattcg ggcacgaacc
     6721 cagtggacat aagcctgttc ggttcgtaag ctgtaatgca agtagcgtat gcgctcacgc
     6781 aactggtcca gaaccttgac cgaacgcagc ggtggtaacg gcgcagtggc ggttttcatg
     6841 gcttgttatg actgtttttt tggggtacag tctatgcctc gggcatccaa gcagcaagcg
     6901 cgttacgccg tgggtcgatg tttgatgtta tggagcagca acgatgttac gcagcagggc
     6961 agtcgcccta aaacaaagtt aaacatcatg ggggaagcgg tgatcgccga agtatcgact
     7021 caactatcag aggtagttgg cgtcatcgag cgccatctcg aaccgacgtt gctggccgta
     7081 catttgtacg gctccgcagt ggatggcggc ctgaagccac acagtgatat tgatttgctg
     7141 gttacggtga ccgtaaggct tgatgaaaca acgcggcgag ctttgatcaa cgaccttttg
     7201 gaaacttcgg cttcccctgg agagagcgag attctccgcg ctgtagaagt caccattgtt
     7261 gtgcacgacg acatcattcc gtggcgttat ccagctaagc gcgaactgca atttggagaa
     7321 tggcagcgca atgacattct tgcaggtatc ttcgagccag ccacgatcga cattgatctg
     7381 gctatcttgc tgacaaaagc aagagaacat agcgttgcct tggtaggtcc agcggcggag
     7441 gaactctttg atccggttcc tgaacaggat ctatttgagg cgctaaatga aaccttaacg
     7501 ctatggaact cgccgcccga ctgggctggc gatgagcgaa atgtagtgct tacgttgtcc
     7561 cgcatttggt acagcgcagt aaccggcaaa atcgcgccga aggatgtcgc tgccgactgg
     7621 gcaatggagc gcctgccggc ccagtatcag cccgtcatac ttgaagctag acaggcttat
     7681 cttggacaag aagaagatcg cttggcctcg cgcgcagatc agttggaaga atttgtccac
     7741 tacgtgaaag gcgagatcac caaggtagtc ggcaaataat gtctagctag aaattcgttc
     7801 aagccgacgc cgcttcgcgg cgcggcttaa ctcaagcgtt agatgcacta agcacataat
     7861 tgctcacagc caaactatca ggtcaagtct gcttttatta tttttaagcg tgcataataa
     7921 gccctacaca aattgggaga tatatcatgc atgaccaaaa tcccttaacg tgagttttcg
     7981 ttccactgag cgtcagaccc cgtagaaaag atcaaaggat cttcttgaga tccttttttt
     8041 ctgcgcgtaa tctgctgctt gcaaacaaaa aaaccaccgc taccagcggt ggtttgtttg
     8101 ccggatcaag agctaccaac tctttttccg aaggtaactg gcttcagcag agcgcagata
     8161 ccaaatactg tccttctagt gtagccgtag ttaggccacc acttcaagaa ctctgtagca
     8221 ccgcctacat acctcgctct gctaatcctg ttaccagtgg ctgctgccag tggcgataag
     8281 tcgtgtctta ccgggttgga ctcaagacga tagttaccgg ataaggcgca gcggtcgggc
     8341 tgaacggggg gttcgtgcac acagcccagc ttggagcgaa cgacctacac cgaactgaga
     8401 tacctacagc gtgagctatg agaaagcgcc acgcttcccg aagggagaaa ggcggacagg
     8461 tatccggtaa gcggcagggt cggaacagga gagcgcacga gggagcttcc agggggaaac
     8521 gcctggtatc tttatagtcc tgtcgggttt cgccacctct gacttgagcg tcgatttttg
     8581 tgatgctcgt caggggggcg gagcctatgg aaaaacgcca gcaacgcggc ctttttacgg
     8641 ttcctggcct tttgctggcc ttttgctcac atgttctttc ctgcgttatc ccctgattct
     8701 gtggataacc gtattaccgc ctttgagtga gctgataccg ctcgccgcag ccgaacgacc
     8761 gagcgcagcg agtcagtgag cgaggaagcg gaagagcgcc tgatgcggta ttttctcctt
     8821 acgcatctgt gcggtatttc acaccgcata tggtgcactc tcagtacaat ctgctctgat
     8881 gccgcatagt taagccagta tacactccgc tatcgctacg tgactgggtc atggctgcgc
     8941 cccgacaccc gccaacaccc gctgacgcgc cctgacgggc ttgtctgctc ccggcatccg
     9001 cttacagaca agctgtgacc gtctccggga gctgcatgtg tcagaggttt tcaccgtcat
     9061 caccgaaacg cgcgaggcag ggtgccttga tgtgggcgcc ggcggtcgag tggcgacggc
     9121 gcggcttgtc cgcgccctgg tagattgcct ggccgtaggc cagccatttt tgagcggcca
     9181 gcggccgcga taggccgacg cgaagcggcg gggcgtaggg agcgcagcga ccgaagggta
     9241 ggcgcttttt gcagctcttc ggctgtgcgc tggccagaca gttatgcaca ggccaggcgg
     9301 gttttaagag ttttaataag ttttaaagag ttttaggcgg aaaaatcgcc ttttttctct
     9361 tttatatcag tcacttacat gtgtgaccgg ttcccaatgt acggctttgg gttcccaatg
     9421 tacgggttcc ggttcccaat gtacggcttt gggttcccaa tgtacgtgct atccacagga
     9481 aagagacctt ttcgaccttt ttcccctgct agggcaattt gccctagcat ctgctccgta
     9541 cattaggaac cggcggatgc ttcgccctcg atcaggttgc ggtagcgcat gactaggatc
     9601 gggccagcct gccccgcctc ctccttcaaa tcgtactccg gcaggtcatt tgacccgatc
     9661 agcttgcgca cggtgaaaca gaacttcttg aactctccgg cgctgccact gcgttcgtag
     9721 atcgtcttga acaaccatct ggcttctgcc ttgcctgcgg cgcggcgtgc caggcggtag
     9781 agaaaacggc cgatgccggg atcgatcaaa aagtaatcgg ggtgaaccgt cagcacgtcc
     9841 gggttcttgc cttctgtgat ctcgcggtac atccaatcag ctagctcgat ctcgatgtac
     9901 tccggccgcc cggtttcgct ctttacgatc ttgtagcggc taatcaaggc ttcaccctcg
     9961 gataccgtca ccaggcggcc gttcttggcc ttcttcgtac gctgcatggc aacgtgcgtg
    10021 gtgtttaacc gaatgcaggt ttctaccagg tcgtctttct gctttccgcc atcggctcgc
    10081 cggcagaact tgagtacgtc cgcaacgtgt ggacggaaca cgcggccggg cttgtctccc
    10141 ttcccttccc ggtatcggtt catggattcg gttagatggg aaaccgccat cagtaccagg
    10201 tcgtaatccc acacactggc catgccggcc ggccctgcgg aaacctctac gtgcccgtct
    10261 ggaagctcgt agcggatcac ctcgccagct cgtcggtcac gcttcgacag acggaaaacg
    10321 gccacgtcca tgatgctgcg actatcgcgg gtgcccacgt catagagcat cggaacgaaa
    10381 aaatctggtt gctcgtcgcc cttgggcggc ttcctaatcg acggcgcacc ggctgccggc
    10441 ggttgccggg attctttgcg gattcgatca gcggccgctt gccacgattc accggggcgt
    10501 gcttctgcct cgatgcgttg ccgctgggcg gcctgcgcgg ccttcaactt ctccaccagg
    10561 tcatcaccca gcgccgcgcc gatttgtacc gggccggatg gtttgcgacc gctcacgccg
    10621 attcctcggg cttgggggtt ccagtgccat tgcagggccg gcagacaacc cagccgctta
    10681 cgcctggcca accgcccgtt cctccacaca tggggcattc cacggcgtcg gtgcctggtt
    10741 gttcttgatt ttccatgccg cctcctttag ccgctaaaat tcatctactc atttattcat
    10801 ttgctcattt actctggtag ctgcgcgatg tattcagata gcagctcggt aatggtcttg
    10861 ccttggcgta ccgcgtacat cttcagcttg gtgtgatcct ccgccggcaa ctgaaagttg
    10921 acccgcttca tggctggcgt gtctgccagg ctggccaacg ttgcagcctt gctgctgcgt
    10981 gcgctcggac ggccggcact tagcgtgttt gtgcttttgc tcattttctc tttacctcat
    11041 taactcaaat gagttttgat ttaatttcag cggccagcgc ctggacctcg cgggcagcgt
    11101 cgccctcggg ttctgattca agaacggttg tgccggcggc ggcagtgcct gggtagctca
    11161 cgcgctgcgt gatacgggac tcaagaatgg gcagctcgta cccggccagc gcctcggcaa
    11221 cctcaccgcc gatgcgcgtg cctttgatcg cccgcgacac gacaaaggcc gcttgtagcc
    11281 ttccatccgt gacctcaatg cgctgcttaa ccagctccac caggtcggcg gtggcccata
    11341 tgtcgtaagg gcttggctgc accggaatca gcacgaagtc ggctgccttg atcgcggaca
    11401 cagccaagtc cgccgcctgg ggcgctccgt cgatcactac gaagtcgcgc cggccgatgg
    11461 ccttcacgtc gcggtcaatc gtcgggcggt cgatgccgac aacggttagc ggttgatctt
    11521 cccgcacggc cgcccaatcg cgggcactgc cctggggatc ggaatcgact aacagaacat
    11581 cggccccggc gagttgcagg gcgcgggcta gatgggttgc gatggtcgtc ttgcctgacc
    11641 cgcctttctg gttaagtaca gcgataacct tcatgcgttc cccttgcgta tttgtttatt
    11701 tactcatcgc atcatatacg cagcgaccgc atgacgcaag ctgttttact caaatacaca
    11761 tcaccttttt agacggcggc gctcggtttc ttcagcggcc aagctggccg gccaggccgc
    11821 cagcttggca tcagacaaac cggccaggat ttcatgcagc cgcacggttg agacgtgcgc
    11881 gggcggctcg aacacgtacc cggccgcgat catctccgcc tcgatctctt cggtaatgaa
    11941 aaacggttcg tcctggccgt cctggtgcgg tttcatgctt gttcctcttg gcgttcattc
    12001 tcggcggccg ccagggcgtc ggcctcggtc aatgcgtcct cacggaaggc accgcgccgc
    12061 ctggcctcgg tgggcgtcac ttcctcgctg cgctcaagtg cgcggtacag ggtcgagcga
    12121 tgcacgccaa gcagtgcagc cgcctctttc acggtgcggc cttcctggtc gatcagctcg
    12181 cgggcgtgcg cgatctgtgc cggggtgagg gtagggcggg ggccaaactt cacgcctcgg
    12241 gccttggcgg cctcgcgccc gctccgggtg cggtcgatga ttagggaacg ctcgaactcg
    12301 gcaatgccgg cgaacacggt caacaccatg cggccggccg gcgtggtggt gtcggcccac
    12361 ggctctgcca ggctacgcag gcccgcgccg gcctcctgga tgcgctcggc aatgtccagt
    12421 aggtcgcggg tgctgcgggc caggcggtct agcctggtca ctgtcacaac gtcgccaggg
    12481 cgtaggtggt caagcatcct ggccagctcc gggcggtcgc gcctggtgcc ggtgatcttc
    12541 tcggaaaaca gcttggtgca gccggccgcg tgcagttcgg cccgttggtt ggtcaagtcc
    12601 tggtcgtcgg tgctgacgcg ggcatagccc agcaggccag cggcggcgct cttgttcatg
    12661 gcgtaatgtc tccggttcta gtcgcaagta ttctacttta tgcgactaaa acacgcgaca
    12721 agaaaacgcc aggaaaaggg cagggcggca gcctgtcgcg taacttagga cttgtgcgac
    12781 atgtcgtttt cagaagacgg ctgcactgaa cgtcagaagc cgactgcact atagcagcgg
    12841 aggggttgga tcaaagtact ttgatcccga ggggaaccct gtggttggca tgcacataca
    12901 aatggacgaa cggataaacc t
//


LOCUS       pBi2FC-N-MPK8-P2A-mCherry       13503 bp DNA     circular SYN 22-FEB-2023
FEATURES             Location/Qualifiers
     misc_feature    54..78
                     /label=RB T-DNA repeat
                     /note="right border repeat from nopaline C58 T-DNA"
     primer_bind     281..297
                     /label=M13 fwd
                     /note="common sequencing primer, one of multiple similar 
                     variants"
     promoter        405..1083
                     /label=CaMV 35S promoter (enhanced)
                     /note="cauliflower mosaic virus 35S promoter with a 
                     duplicated enhancer region"
     CDS             1165..1683
                     /codon_start=1
                     /product="N-terminal fragment of mVenus for use in 
                     bimolecular fluorescence complementation (BiFC) (Kodama and
                     Hu, 2010)"
                     /label=VN173
     CDS             1630..1683
                     /codon_start=1
                     /label=Common Venus Fragment
     CDS             1684..1713
                     /codon_start=1
                     /product="Myc (human c-Myc proto-oncogene) epitope tag"
                     /label=Myc
     protein_bind    1732..1756
                     /gene="mutant version of attB"
                     /label=attB1
                     /bound_moiety="BP Clonase(TM)"
                     /note="recombination site for the Gateway(R) BP reaction"
     CDS             1768..3534
                     /codon_start=1
                     /label=MPK8
     protein_bind    complement(3545..3569)
                     /gene="mutant version of attB"
                     /label=attB2
                     /bound_moiety="BP Clonase(TM)"
                     /note="recombination site for the Gateway(R) BP reaction"
     CDS             3577..3633
                     /codon_start=1
                     /product="2A peptide from porcine teschovirus-1 
                     polyprotein"
                     /label=P2A
                     /note="Eukaryotic ribosomes fail to insert a peptide bond 
                     between the Gly and Pro residues, yielding separate 
                     polypeptides."
     CDS             3634..3654
                     /codon_start=1
                     /product="nuclear localization signal of SV40 (simian virus
                     40) large T antigen"
                     /label=SV40 NLS
     CDS             3655..3675
                     /codon_start=1
                     /product="nuclear localization signal of SV40 (simian virus
                     40) large T antigen"
                     /label=SV40 NLS
     CDS             3676..3696
                     /codon_start=1
                     /product="nuclear localization signal of SV40 (simian virus
                     40) large T antigen"
                     /label=SV40 NLS
     CDS             3697..4407
                     /codon_start=1
                     /product="monomeric derivative of DsRed fluorescent protein
                     (Shaner et al., 2004)"
                     /label=mCherry
                     /note="mammalian codon-optimized"
     terminator      4424..4676
                     /label=NOS terminator
                     /note="nopaline synthase terminator and poly(A) signal"
     primer_bind     complement(4710..4726)
                     /label=M13 rev
                     /note="common sequencing primer, one of multiple similar 
                     variants"
     protein_bind    4734..4750
                     /label=lac operator
                     /bound_moiety="lac repressor encoded by lacI"
                     /note="The lac repressor binds to the lac operator to 
                     inhibit transcription in E. coli. This inhibition can be 
                     relieved by adding lactose or 
                     isopropyl-beta-D-thiogalactopyranoside (IPTG)."
     promoter        complement(4758..4788)
                     /label=lac promoter
                     /note="promoter for the E. coli lac operon"
     protein_bind    4803..4824
                     /label=CAP binding site
                     /bound_moiety="E. coli catabolite activator protein"
                     /note="CAP binding activates transcription in the presence 
                     of cAMP."
     terminator      4860..5112
                     /label=NOS terminator
                     /note="nopaline synthase terminator and poly(A) signal"
     CDS             complement(5263..6288)
                     /codon_start=1
                     /gene="aph(4)-Ia"
                     /product="aminoglycoside phosphotransferase from E. coli"
                     /label=HygR
                     /note="confers resistance to hygromycin"
     promoter        complement(6340..6519)
                     /label=NOS promoter
                     /note="nopaline synthase promoter"
     misc_feature    7025..7049
                     /label=LB T-DNA repeat
                     /note="left border repeat from nopaline C58 T-DNA"
     CDS             7570..8361
                     /codon_start=1
                     /gene="aadA"
                     /product="aminoglycoside adenylyltransferase (Murphy, 
                     1985)"
                     /label=SmR
                     /note="confers resistance to spectinomycin and 
                     streptomycin"
     rep_origin      8607..9195
                     /direction=RIGHT
                     /label=ori
                     /note="high-copy-number ColE1/pMB1/pBR322/pUC origin of 
                     replication"
     misc_feature    9381..9521
                     /label=bom
                     /note="basis of mobility region from pBR322"
     rep_origin      9865..10059
                     /label=pVS1 oriV
                     /note="origin of replication for the Pseudomonas plasmid 
                     pVS1 (Heeb et al., 2000)"
     CDS             complement(10125..11198)
                     /codon_start=1
                     /product="replication protein from the Pseudomonas plasmid 
                     pVS1 (Heeb et al., 2000)"
                     /label=pVS1 RepA
                     /translation="MSGRKPSGPVQIGAALGDDLVEKLKAAQAAQRQRIEAEARPGESW
                     QAAADRIRKESRQPPAAGAPSIRKPPKGDEQPDFFVPMLYDVGTRDSRSIMDVAVFRLS
                     KRDRRAGEVIRYELPDGHVEVSAGPAGMASVWDYDLVLMAVSHLTESMNRYREGKGDKP
                     GRVFRPHVADVLKFCRRADGGKQKDDLVETCIRLNTTHVAMQRTKKAKNGRLVTVSEGE
                     ALISRYKIVKSETGRPEYIEIELADWMYREITEGKNPDVLTVHPDYFLIDPGIGRFLYR
                     LARRAAGKAEARWLFKTIYERSGSAGEFKKFCFTVRKLIGSNDLPEYDLKEEAGQAGPI
                     LVMRYRNLIEGEASAGS"
     CDS             complement(11627..12256)
                     /codon_start=1
                     /product="stability protein from the Pseudomonas plasmid 
                     pVS1 (Heeb et al., 2000)"
                     /label=pVS1 StaA
ORIGIN
        1 tttcacgccc ttttaaatat ccgattattc taataaacgc tcttttctct taggtttacc
       61 cgccaatata tcctgtcaaa cactgatagt ttaaactgaa ggcgggaaac gacaatctga
      121 tccaagctca agctgctcta gcattcgcca ttcaggctgc gcaactgttg ggaagggcga
      181 tcggtgcggg cctcttcgct attacgccag ctggcgaaag ggggatgtgc tgcaaggcga
      241 ttaagttggg taacgccagg gttttcccag tcacgacgtt gtaaaacgac ggccagtgcc
      301 aagcttgcgt attggctaga gcagcttgcc aacatggtgg agcacgacac tctcgtctac
      361 tccaagaata tcaaagatac agtctcagaa gaccaaaggg ctattgagac ttttcaacaa
      421 agggtaatat cgggaaacct cctcggattc cattgcccag ctatctgtca cttcatcaaa
      481 aggacagtag aaaaggaagg tggcacctac aaatgccatc attgcgataa aggaaaggct
      541 atcgttcaag atgcctctgc cgacagtggt cccaaagatg gacccccacc cacgaggagc
      601 atcgtggaaa aagaagacgt tccaaccacg tcttcaaagc aagtggattg atgtgataac
      661 atggtggagc acgacactct cgtctactcc aagaatatca aagatacagt ctcagaagac
      721 caaagggcta ttgagacttt tcaacaaagg gtaatatcgg gaaacctcct cggattccat
      781 tgcccagcta tctgtcactt catcaaaagg acagtagaaa aggaaggtgg cacctacaaa
      841 tgccatcatt gcgataaagg aaaggctatc gttcaagatg cctctgccga cagtggtccc
      901 aaagatggac ccccacccac gaggagcatc gtggaaaaag aagacgttcc aaccacgtct
      961 tcaaagcaag tggattgatg tgatatctcc actgacgtaa gggatgacgc acaatcccac
     1021 tatccttcgc aagacccttc ctctatataa ggaagttcat ttcatttgga gaggacacgc
     1081 tgaaatcacc agtgtatttt tacaacaatt accaacaaca acaaacaaca aacaacatta
     1141 caattactat ttacaatttc tagaatggtg agcaagggcg aggagctgtt caccggggtg
     1201 gtgcccatcc tggtcgagct ggacggcgac gtaaacggcc acaagttcag cgtgtccggc
     1261 gagggcgagg gcgatgccac ctacggcaag ctgaccctga agctgatctg caccaccggc
     1321 aagctgcccg tgccctggcc caccctcgtg accaccctgg gctacggcct gcagtgcttc
     1381 gcccgctacc ccgaccacat gaagcagcac gacttcttca agtccgccat gcccgaaggc
     1441 tacgtccagg agcgcaccat cttcttcaag gacgacggca actacaagac ccgcgccgag
     1501 gtgaagttcg agggcgacac cctggtgaac cgcatcgagc tgaagggcat cgacttcaag
     1561 gaggacggca acatcctggg gcacaagctg gagtacaact acaacagcca caacgtctat
     1621 atcaccgccg acaagcagaa gaacggcatc aaggccaact tcaagatccg ccacaacatc
     1681 gaggagcaaa agttgatttc tgaggaggat cttgggccca ggcctactag tacaagtttg
     1741 tacaaaaaag caggctccgc ggccgcaatg ggtggtggtg ggaatctcgt cgacggtgtt
     1801 cgtcgatggc tttttcagcg accttcttct tcttcttctt cttcttcttc caacaataat
     1861 aataataatc acgaacaacc cattttcaat tcttcttctt tctcttcttc ctctaacccc
     1921 aatcattccg ctaactctgg agagcttatt attgaagaag atctcgattt ctctggtcta
     1981 acgcttatta acgttcctaa acgtaatcat ttacctatgg atcctcacaa gaagggtgaa
     2041 actgaattct tcacggagta tggagaagct aacaggtatc agattcaaga ggttgttggc
     2101 aaaggaagtt atggtgttgt ggcttctgct gttgactcac acactggaga gagagttgcg
     2161 atcaagaaga tcaacgatgt gtttgagcat gtctccgatg ctactaggat tctcagagag
     2221 atcaaattgc ttcggttgct tcgtcatcct gatgttgtgg agattaaaca catcatgtta
     2281 cctccttctc gcagagaatt ccgcgatatt tatgttgtct ttgagttgat ggaatctgat
     2341 cttcatcaag tgatcaaggc gaatgatgat ttgactcctg agcattatca gtttttcttg
     2401 taccagcttc ttcgtggtct gaaatatgtt cacgcagcta atgtgtttca tcgggatttg
     2461 aaaccgaaga acattctagc taatgctgat tgcaaattga agatctgtga ttttgggctg
     2521 gctcgcgttt cttttaacga tgccccaacc gctatatttt ggactgatta tgtagctact
     2581 cggtggtatc gtgcccctga actctgtgga tcgtttttct ccaaatatac ccctgcgatt
     2641 gatatctgga gtgtcggttg catttttgcg gaaatgcttt tgggtaagcc tttgtttccc
     2701 gggaaaaacg ttgtgcacca attggatcta atgactgact ttcttggtac tccacctcct
     2761 gagtcaatat caaggattag aaatgaaaag gcgaggagat atcttagcag catgaggaaa
     2821 aaacaaccag tccctttctc tcataaattc cctaaagctg atcctttggc tctccgcctt
     2881 ctggaacgcc tgcttgcctt tgatccgaaa gatcgtgcat cagctgaaga tgcactagct
     2941 gatccatatt tcagtggttt gtcaaattca gagcgtgaac caacaacaca gccaatttca
     3001 aagcttgaat ttgactttga gagaaagaag ttagttaaag atgatgtcag agaattaatt
     3061 taccgagaga tattggaata tcatcctcag atgttggagg aataccttcg tggtggtgat
     3121 cagcttagct ttatgtaccc aagtggggta gaccgattta aaaggcaatt tgctcatctt
     3181 gaagaaaatc aaggtaaacc aggagcagca ggaggaggaa gaagtactgc acttcacaga
     3241 catcatgctt ccttgccaag agagagagtt cctgctccaa atggtgaaac tgcagaagaa
     3301 agcagtgatg ttgagagaag agcagcagct gctgtggctt caaccttgga atccgaggaa
     3361 gcagacaatg gaggaggtta cagtgctcgt aacctcatga agagtgcaag catcagcggt
     3421 tctaaatgca ttggtgtcca atctaaaact gacaaagagg ataccatagc tgaggaagaa
     3481 gataatgaaa cagttgcaga gcttactgat aaagttgctt ctcttcacaa ttctaggcgc
     3541 gccgacccag ctttcttgta caaagtggtt ctcgaggcaa ccaactttag cctgctcaag
     3601 caagcaggag atgttgagga aaatcctggc ccccctaaga aaaagagaaa ggttccgaaa
     3661 aagaaaagaa aggtgccaaa aaaaaagaga aaggtaatgg tgagcaaggg cgaggaggat
     3721 aacatggcca tcatcaagga gttcatgcgc ttcaaggtgc acatggaggg ctccgtgaac
     3781 ggccacgagt tcgagatcga gggcgagggc gagggccgcc cctacgaggg cacccagacc
     3841 gccaagctga aggtgaccaa gggtggcccc ctgcccttcg cctgggacat cctgtcccct
     3901 cagttcatgt acggctccaa ggcctacgtg aagcaccccg ccgacatccc cgactacttg
     3961 aagctgtcct tccccgaggg cttcaagtgg gagcgcgtga tgaacttcga ggacggcggc
     4021 gtggtgaccg tgacccagga ctcctccctg caggacggcg agttcatcta caaggtgaag
     4081 ctgcgcggca ccaacttccc ctccgacggc cccgtaatgc agaagaagac catgggctgg
     4141 gaggcctcct ccgagcggat gtaccccgag gacggcgccc tgaagggcga gatcaagcag
     4201 aggctgaagc tgaaggacgg cggccactac gacgctgagg tcaagaccac ctacaaggcc
     4261 aagaagcccg tgcagctgcc cggcgcctac aacgtcaaca tcaagttgga catcacctcc
     4321 cacaacgagg actacaccat cgtggaacag tacgaacgcg ccgagggccg ccactccacc
     4381 ggcggcatgg acgagctgta caagtaagag ctcgaatttc cccgatcgtt caaacatttg
     4441 gcaataaagt ttcttaagat tgaatcctgt tgccggtctt gcgatgatta tcatataatt
     4501 tctgttgaat tacgttaagc atgtaataat taacatgtaa tgcatgacgt tatttatgag
     4561 atgggttttt atgattagag tcccgcaatt atacatttaa tacgcgatag aaaacaaaat
     4621 atagcgcgca aactaggata aattatcgcg cgcggtgtca tctatgttac tagatcggga
     4681 attggttccg gaaccaattc gtaatcatgg tcatagctgt ttcctgtgtg aaattgttat
     4741 ccgctcacaa ttccacacaa catacgagcc ggaagcataa agtgtaaagc ctggggtgcc
     4801 taatgagtga gctaactcac attaggctga attaggcgcg cctatttcta ttaattcccg
     4861 atctagtaac atagatgaca ccgcgcgcga taatttatcc tagtttgcgc gctatatttt
     4921 gttttctatc gcgtattaaa tgtataattg cgggactcta atcataaaaa cccatctcat
     4981 aaataacgtc atgcattaca tgttaattat tacatgctta acgtaattca acagaaatta
     5041 tatgataatc atcgcaagac cggcaacagg attcaatctt aagaaacttt attgccaaat
     5101 gtttgaacga tcggggaaat tcgggggatc gatcccgcga actgtggacg agaactgtgc
     5161 caccaagcgt aaggccgttc tctcgcattt gccttgctag gctcgcgcga gttgctggct
     5221 gaggcgttct cgaaatcagc tcttgttcgg tcggcatcta ctctattcct ttgccctcgg
     5281 acgagtgctg gggcgtcggt ttccactatc ggcgagtact tctacacagc catcggtcca
     5341 gacggccgcg cttctgcggg cgatttgtgt acgcccgaca gtcccggctc cggatcggac
     5401 gattgcgtcg catcgaccct gcgcccaagc tgcatcatcg aaattgccgt caaccaagct
     5461 ctgatagagt tggtcaagac caatgcggag catatacgcc cggagccgcg gcgatcctgc
     5521 aagctccgga tgcctccgct cgaagtagcg cgtctgctgc tccatacaag ccaaccacgg
     5581 cctccagaag aagatgttgg cgacctcgta ttgggaatcc ccgaacatcg cctcgctcca
     5641 gtcaatgacc gctgttatgc ggccattgtc cgtcaggaca ttgttggagc cgaaatccgc
     5701 gtgcacgagg tgccggactt cggggcagtc ctcggcccaa agcatcagct catcgagagc
     5761 ctgcgcgacg gacgcactga cggtgtcgtc catcacagtt tgccagtgat acacatgggg
     5821 atcagcaatc gcgcatatga aatcacgcca tgtagtgtat tgaccgattc cttgcggtcc
     5881 gaatgggccg aacccgctcg tctggctaag atcggccgca gcgatcgcat ccatggcctc
     5941 cgcgaccggc tgcagaacag cgggcagttc ggtttcaggc aggtcttgca acgtgacacc
     6001 ctgtgcacgg cgggagatgc aataggtcag gctctcgctg aatgccccaa tgtcaagcac
     6061 ttccggaatc gggagcgcgg ccgatgcaaa gtgccgataa acataacgat ctttgtagaa
     6121 accatcggcg cagctattta cccgcaggac atatccacgc cctcctacat cgaagctgaa
     6181 agcacgagat tcttcgccct ccgagagctg catcaggtcg gagacgctgt cgaacttttc
     6241 gatcagaaac ttctcgacag acgtcgcggt gagttcaggc tttttcatat cttattgccc
     6301 cccgggatca gatctggatt gagagtgaat atgagactct aattggatac cgaggggaat
     6361 ttatggaacg tcagtggagc atttttgaca agaaatattt gctagctgat agtgacctta
     6421 ggcgactttt gaacgcgcaa taatggtttc tgacgtatgt gcttagctca ttaaactcca
     6481 gaaacccgcg gctgagtggc tccttcaacg ttgcggttct gtcagttcca aacgtaaaac
     6541 ggcttgtccc gcgtcatcgg cgggggtcat aacgtgactc ccttaattct ccgctcatga
     6601 tcttgatccc ctgcgccatc agatccttgg cggcaagaaa gccatccagt ttactttgca
     6661 gggcttccca accttaccag agggcgcccc agctggcaat tccggttcgc ttgctgtcca
     6721 taaaaccgcc cagtctagct atcgccatgt aagcccactg caagctacct gctttctctt
     6781 tgcgcttgcg ttttcccttg tccagatagc ccagtagctg acattcatcc ggggtcagca
     6841 ccgtttctgc ggactggctt tctacgtgtt ccgcttcctt tagcagccct tgcgccctga
     6901 gtgcttgcgg cagcgtgaag ctgatccgtc gagattaata gaaataaatt cagcctaatt
     6961 cggcgttaat tcagtacatt aaaaacgtcc gcaatgtgtt attaagttgt ctaagcgtca
     7021 atttgtttac accacaatat atcctgccac cagccagcca acagctcccc gaccggcagc
     7081 tcggcacaaa atcaccactc gatacaggca gcccatcagt ccgggacggc gtcagcggga
     7141 gagccgttgt aaggcggcag actttgctca tgttaccgat gctattcgga agaacggcaa
     7201 ctaagctgcc gggtttgaaa cacggatgat ctcgcggagg gtagcatgtt gattgtaacg
     7261 atgacagagc gttgctgcct gtgatcaatt cgggcacgaa cccagtggac ataagcctgt
     7321 tcggttcgta agctgtaatg caagtagcgt atgcgctcac gcaactggtc cagaaccttg
     7381 accgaacgca gcggtggtaa cggcgcagtg gcggttttca tggcttgtta tgactgtttt
     7441 tttggggtac agtctatgcc tcgggcatcc aagcagcaag cgcgttacgc cgtgggtcga
     7501 tgtttgatgt tatggagcag caacgatgtt acgcagcagg gcagtcgccc taaaacaaag
     7561 ttaaacatca tgggggaagc ggtgatcgcc gaagtatcga ctcaactatc agaggtagtt
     7621 ggcgtcatcg agcgccatct cgaaccgacg ttgctggccg tacatttgta cggctccgca
     7681 gtggatggcg gcctgaagcc acacagtgat attgatttgc tggttacggt gaccgtaagg
     7741 cttgatgaaa caacgcggcg agctttgatc aacgaccttt tggaaacttc ggcttcccct
     7801 ggagagagcg agattctccg cgctgtagaa gtcaccattg ttgtgcacga cgacatcatt
     7861 ccgtggcgtt atccagctaa gcgcgaactg caatttggag aatggcagcg caatgacatt
     7921 cttgcaggta tcttcgagcc agccacgatc gacattgatc tggctatctt gctgacaaaa
     7981 gcaagagaac atagcgttgc cttggtaggt ccagcggcgg aggaactctt tgatccggtt
     8041 cctgaacagg atctatttga ggcgctaaat gaaaccttaa cgctatggaa ctcgccgccc
     8101 gactgggctg gcgatgagcg aaatgtagtg cttacgttgt cccgcatttg gtacagcgca
     8161 gtaaccggca aaatcgcgcc gaaggatgtc gctgccgact gggcaatgga gcgcctgccg
     8221 gcccagtatc agcccgtcat acttgaagct agacaggctt atcttggaca agaagaagat
     8281 cgcttggcct cgcgcgcaga tcagttggaa gaatttgtcc actacgtgaa aggcgagatc
     8341 accaaggtag tcggcaaata atgtctagct agaaattcgt tcaagccgac gccgcttcgc
     8401 ggcgcggctt aactcaagcg ttagatgcac taagcacata attgctcaca gccaaactat
     8461 caggtcaagt ctgcttttat tatttttaag cgtgcataat aagccctaca caaattggga
     8521 gatatatcat gcatgaccaa aatcccttaa cgtgagtttt cgttccactg agcgtcagac
     8581 cccgtagaaa agatcaaagg atcttcttga gatccttttt ttctgcgcgt aatctgctgc
     8641 ttgcaaacaa aaaaaccacc gctaccagcg gtggtttgtt tgccggatca agagctacca
     8701 actctttttc cgaaggtaac tggcttcagc agagcgcaga taccaaatac tgtccttcta
     8761 gtgtagccgt agttaggcca ccacttcaag aactctgtag caccgcctac atacctcgct
     8821 ctgctaatcc tgttaccagt ggctgctgcc agtggcgata agtcgtgtct taccgggttg
     8881 gactcaagac gatagttacc ggataaggcg cagcggtcgg gctgaacggg gggttcgtgc
     8941 acacagccca gcttggagcg aacgacctac accgaactga gatacctaca gcgtgagcta
     9001 tgagaaagcg ccacgcttcc cgaagggaga aaggcggaca ggtatccggt aagcggcagg
     9061 gtcggaacag gagagcgcac gagggagctt ccagggggaa acgcctggta tctttatagt
     9121 cctgtcgggt ttcgccacct ctgacttgag cgtcgatttt tgtgatgctc gtcagggggg
     9181 cggagcctat ggaaaaacgc cagcaacgcg gcctttttac ggttcctggc cttttgctgg
     9241 ccttttgctc acatgttctt tcctgcgtta tcccctgatt ctgtggataa ccgtattacc
     9301 gcctttgagt gagctgatac cgctcgccgc agccgaacga ccgagcgcag cgagtcagtg
     9361 agcgaggaag cggaagagcg cctgatgcgg tattttctcc ttacgcatct gtgcggtatt
     9421 tcacaccgca tatggtgcac tctcagtaca atctgctctg atgccgcata gttaagccag
     9481 tatacactcc gctatcgcta cgtgactggg tcatggctgc gccccgacac ccgccaacac
     9541 ccgctgacgc gccctgacgg gcttgtctgc tcccggcatc cgcttacaga caagctgtga
     9601 ccgtctccgg gagctgcatg tgtcagaggt tttcaccgtc atcaccgaaa cgcgcgaggc
     9661 agggtgcctt gatgtgggcg ccggcggtcg agtggcgacg gcgcggcttg tccgcgccct
     9721 ggtagattgc ctggccgtag gccagccatt tttgagcggc cagcggccgc gataggccga
     9781 cgcgaagcgg cggggcgtag ggagcgcagc gaccgaaggg taggcgcttt ttgcagctct
     9841 tcggctgtgc gctggccaga cagttatgca caggccaggc gggttttaag agttttaata
     9901 agttttaaag agttttaggc ggaaaaatcg ccttttttct cttttatatc agtcacttac
     9961 atgtgtgacc ggttcccaat gtacggcttt gggttcccaa tgtacgggtt ccggttccca
    10021 atgtacggct ttgggttccc aatgtacgtg ctatccacag gaaagagacc ttttcgacct
    10081 ttttcccctg ctagggcaat ttgccctagc atctgctccg tacattagga accggcggat
    10141 gcttcgccct cgatcaggtt gcggtagcgc atgactagga tcgggccagc ctgccccgcc
    10201 tcctccttca aatcgtactc cggcaggtca tttgacccga tcagcttgcg cacggtgaaa
    10261 cagaacttct tgaactctcc ggcgctgcca ctgcgttcgt agatcgtctt gaacaaccat
    10321 ctggcttctg ccttgcctgc ggcgcggcgt gccaggcggt agagaaaacg gccgatgccg
    10381 ggatcgatca aaaagtaatc ggggtgaacc gtcagcacgt ccgggttctt gccttctgtg
    10441 atctcgcggt acatccaatc agctagctcg atctcgatgt actccggccg cccggtttcg
    10501 ctctttacga tcttgtagcg gctaatcaag gcttcaccct cggataccgt caccaggcgg
    10561 ccgttcttgg ccttcttcgt acgctgcatg gcaacgtgcg tggtgtttaa ccgaatgcag
    10621 gtttctacca ggtcgtcttt ctgctttccg ccatcggctc gccggcagaa cttgagtacg
    10681 tccgcaacgt gtggacggaa cacgcggccg ggcttgtctc ccttcccttc ccggtatcgg
    10741 ttcatggatt cggttagatg ggaaaccgcc atcagtacca ggtcgtaatc ccacacactg
    10801 gccatgccgg ccggccctgc ggaaacctct acgtgcccgt ctggaagctc gtagcggatc
    10861 acctcgccag ctcgtcggtc acgcttcgac agacggaaaa cggccacgtc catgatgctg
    10921 cgactatcgc gggtgcccac gtcatagagc atcggaacga aaaaatctgg ttgctcgtcg
    10981 cccttgggcg gcttcctaat cgacggcgca ccggctgccg gcggttgccg ggattctttg
    11041 cggattcgat cagcggccgc ttgccacgat tcaccggggc gtgcttctgc ctcgatgcgt
    11101 tgccgctggg cggcctgcgc ggccttcaac ttctccacca ggtcatcacc cagcgccgcg
    11161 ccgatttgta ccgggccgga tggtttgcga ccgctcacgc cgattcctcg ggcttggggg
    11221 ttccagtgcc attgcagggc cggcagacaa cccagccgct tacgcctggc caaccgcccg
    11281 ttcctccaca catggggcat tccacggcgt cggtgcctgg ttgttcttga ttttccatgc
    11341 cgcctccttt agccgctaaa attcatctac tcatttattc atttgctcat ttactctggt
    11401 agctgcgcga tgtattcaga tagcagctcg gtaatggtct tgccttggcg taccgcgtac
    11461 atcttcagct tggtgtgatc ctccgccggc aactgaaagt tgacccgctt catggctggc
    11521 gtgtctgcca ggctggccaa cgttgcagcc ttgctgctgc gtgcgctcgg acggccggca
    11581 cttagcgtgt ttgtgctttt gctcattttc tctttacctc attaactcaa atgagttttg
    11641 atttaatttc agcggccagc gcctggacct cgcgggcagc gtcgccctcg ggttctgatt
    11701 caagaacggt tgtgccggcg gcggcagtgc ctgggtagct cacgcgctgc gtgatacggg
    11761 actcaagaat gggcagctcg tacccggcca gcgcctcggc aacctcaccg ccgatgcgcg
    11821 tgcctttgat cgcccgcgac acgacaaagg ccgcttgtag ccttccatcc gtgacctcaa
    11881 tgcgctgctt aaccagctcc accaggtcgg cggtggccca tatgtcgtaa gggcttggct
    11941 gcaccggaat cagcacgaag tcggctgcct tgatcgcgga cacagccaag tccgccgcct
    12001 ggggcgctcc gtcgatcact acgaagtcgc gccggccgat ggccttcacg tcgcggtcaa
    12061 tcgtcgggcg gtcgatgccg acaacggtta gcggttgatc ttcccgcacg gccgcccaat
    12121 cgcgggcact gccctgggga tcggaatcga ctaacagaac atcggccccg gcgagttgca
    12181 gggcgcgggc tagatgggtt gcgatggtcg tcttgcctga cccgcctttc tggttaagta
    12241 cagcgataac cttcatgcgt tccccttgcg tatttgttta tttactcatc gcatcatata
    12301 cgcagcgacc gcatgacgca agctgtttta ctcaaataca catcaccttt ttagacggcg
    12361 gcgctcggtt tcttcagcgg ccaagctggc cggccaggcc gccagcttgg catcagacaa
    12421 accggccagg atttcatgca gccgcacggt tgagacgtgc gcgggcggct cgaacacgta
    12481 cccggccgcg atcatctccg cctcgatctc ttcggtaatg aaaaacggtt cgtcctggcc
    12541 gtcctggtgc ggtttcatgc ttgttcctct tggcgttcat tctcggcggc cgccagggcg
    12601 tcggcctcgg tcaatgcgtc ctcacggaag gcaccgcgcc gcctggcctc ggtgggcgtc
    12661 acttcctcgc tgcgctcaag tgcgcggtac agggtcgagc gatgcacgcc aagcagtgca
    12721 gccgcctctt tcacggtgcg gccttcctgg tcgatcagct cgcgggcgtg cgcgatctgt
    12781 gccggggtga gggtagggcg ggggccaaac ttcacgcctc gggccttggc ggcctcgcgc
    12841 ccgctccggg tgcggtcgat gattagggaa cgctcgaact cggcaatgcc ggcgaacacg
    12901 gtcaacacca tgcggccggc cggcgtggtg gtgtcggccc acggctctgc caggctacgc
    12961 aggcccgcgc cggcctcctg gatgcgctcg gcaatgtcca gtaggtcgcg ggtgctgcgg
    13021 gccaggcggt ctagcctggt cactgtcaca acgtcgccag ggcgtaggtg gtcaagcatc
    13081 ctggccagct ccgggcggtc gcgcctggtg ccggtgatct tctcggaaaa cagcttggtg
    13141 cagccggccg cgtgcagttc ggcccgttgg ttggtcaagt cctggtcgtc ggtgctgacg
    13201 cgggcatagc ccagcaggcc agcggcggcg ctcttgttca tggcgtaatg tctccggttc
    13261 tagtcgcaag tattctactt tatgcgacta aaacacgcga caagaaaacg ccaggaaaag
    13321 ggcagggcgg cagcctgtcg cgtaacttag gacttgtgcg acatgtcgtt ttcagaagac
    13381 ggctgcactg aacgtcagaa gccgactgca ctatagcagc ggaggggttg gatcaaagta
    13441 ctttgatccc gaggggaacc ctgtggttgg catgcacata caaatggacg aacggataaa
    13501 cct
//


LOCUS       pBi2FC-N-MPK12-P2A_mCherry       12954 bp DNA     circular SYN 22-FEB-2023
FEATURES             Location/Qualifiers
     misc_feature    54..78
                     /label=RB T-DNA repeat
                     /note="right border repeat from nopaline C58 T-DNA"
     primer_bind     281..297
                     /label=M13 fwd
                     /note="common sequencing primer, one of multiple similar 
                     variants"
     promoter        405..1083
                     /label=CaMV 35S promoter (enhanced)
                     /note="cauliflower mosaic virus 35S promoter with a 
                     duplicated enhancer region"
     CDS             1165..1683
                     /codon_start=1
                     /product="N-terminal fragment of mVenus for use in 
                     bimolecular fluorescence complementation (BiFC) (Kodama and
                     Hu, 2010)"
                     /label=VN173
     CDS             1630..1683
                     /codon_start=1
                     /label=Common Venus Fragment
     CDS             1684..1713
                     /codon_start=1
                     /product="Myc (human c-Myc proto-oncogene) epitope tag"
                     /label=Myc
     protein_bind    1732..1756
                     /gene="mutant version of attB"
                     /label=attB1
                     /bound_moiety="BP Clonase(TM)"
                     /note="recombination site for the Gateway(R) BP reaction"
     CDS             1768..2985
                     /codon_start=1
                     /label=MPK12
     protein_bind    complement(2996..3020)
                     /gene="mutant version of attB"
                     /label=attB2
                     /bound_moiety="BP Clonase(TM)"
                     /note="recombination site for the Gateway(R) BP reaction"
     CDS             3028..3084
                     /codon_start=1
                     /product="2A peptide from porcine teschovirus-1 
                     polyprotein"
                     /label=P2A
                     /note="Eukaryotic ribosomes fail to insert a peptide bond 
                     between the Gly and Pro residues, yielding separate 
                     polypeptides."
     CDS             3085..3105
                     /codon_start=1
                     /product="nuclear localization signal of SV40 (simian virus
                     40) large T antigen"
                     /label=SV40 NLS
     CDS             3106..3126
                     /codon_start=1
                     /product="nuclear localization signal of SV40 (simian virus
                     40) large T antigen"
                     /label=SV40 NLS
     CDS             3127..3147
                     /codon_start=1
                     /product="nuclear localization signal of SV40 (simian virus
                     40) large T antigen"
                     /label=SV40 NLS
     CDS             3148..3858
                     /codon_start=1
                     /product="monomeric derivative of DsRed fluorescent protein
                     (Shaner et al., 2004)"
                     /label=mCherry
                     /note="mammalian codon-optimized"
     terminator      3875..4127
                     /label=NOS terminator
                     /note="nopaline synthase terminator and poly(A) signal"
     primer_bind     complement(4161..4177)
                     /label=M13 rev
                     /note="common sequencing primer, one of multiple similar 
                     variants"
     protein_bind    4185..4201
                     /label=lac operator
                     /bound_moiety="lac repressor encoded by lacI"
                     /note="The lac repressor binds to the lac operator to 
                     inhibit transcription in E. coli. This inhibition can be 
                     relieved by adding lactose or 
                     isopropyl-beta-D-thiogalactopyranoside (IPTG)."
     promoter        complement(4209..4239)
                     /label=lac promoter
                     /note="promoter for the E. coli lac operon"
     protein_bind    4254..4275
                     /label=CAP binding site
                     /bound_moiety="E. coli catabolite activator protein"
                     /note="CAP binding activates transcription in the presence 
                     of cAMP."
     terminator      4311..4563
                     /label=NOS terminator
                     /note="nopaline synthase terminator and poly(A) signal"
     CDS             complement(4714..5739)
                     /codon_start=1
                     /gene="aph(4)-Ia"
                     /product="aminoglycoside phosphotransferase from E. coli"
                     /label=HygR
                     /note="confers resistance to hygromycin"
     promoter        complement(5791..5970)
                     /label=NOS promoter
                     /note="nopaline synthase promoter"
     misc_feature    6476..6500
                     /label=LB T-DNA repeat
                     /note="left border repeat from nopaline C58 T-DNA"
     CDS             7021..7812
                     /codon_start=1
                     /gene="aadA"
                     /product="aminoglycoside adenylyltransferase (Murphy, 
                     1985)"
                     /label=SmR
                     /note="confers resistance to spectinomycin and 
                     streptomycin"
     rep_origin      8058..8646
                     /direction=RIGHT
                     /label=ori
                     /note="high-copy-number ColE1/pMB1/pBR322/pUC origin of 
                     replication"
     misc_feature    8832..8972
                     /label=bom
                     /note="basis of mobility region from pBR322"
     rep_origin      9316..9510
                     /label=pVS1 oriV
                     /note="origin of replication for the Pseudomonas plasmid 
                     pVS1 (Heeb et al., 2000)"
     CDS             complement(9576..10649)
                     /codon_start=1
                     /product="replication protein from the Pseudomonas plasmid 
                     pVS1 (Heeb et al., 2000)"
                     /label=pVS1 RepA
                     /translation="MSGRKPSGPVQIGAALGDDLVEKLKAAQAAQRQRIEAEARPGESW
                     QAAADRIRKESRQPPAAGAPSIRKPPKGDEQPDFFVPMLYDVGTRDSRSIMDVAVFRLS
                     KRDRRAGEVIRYELPDGHVEVSAGPAGMASVWDYDLVLMAVSHLTESMNRYREGKGDKP
                     GRVFRPHVADVLKFCRRADGGKQKDDLVETCIRLNTTHVAMQRTKKAKNGRLVTVSEGE
                     ALISRYKIVKSETGRPEYIEIELADWMYREITEGKNPDVLTVHPDYFLIDPGIGRFLYR
                     LARRAAGKAEARWLFKTIYERSGSAGEFKKFCFTVRKLIGSNDLPEYDLKEEAGQAGPI
                     LVMRYRNLIEGEASAGS"
     CDS             complement(11078..11707)
                     /codon_start=1
                     /product="stability protein from the Pseudomonas plasmid 
                     pVS1 (Heeb et al., 2000)"
                     /label=pVS1 StaA
ORIGIN
        1 tttcacgccc ttttaaatat ccgattattc taataaacgc tcttttctct taggtttacc
       61 cgccaatata tcctgtcaaa cactgatagt ttaaactgaa ggcgggaaac gacaatctga
      121 tccaagctca agctgctcta gcattcgcca ttcaggctgc gcaactgttg ggaagggcga
      181 tcggtgcggg cctcttcgct attacgccag ctggcgaaag ggggatgtgc tgcaaggcga
      241 ttaagttggg taacgccagg gttttcccag tcacgacgtt gtaaaacgac ggccagtgcc
      301 aagcttgcgt attggctaga gcagcttgcc aacatggtgg agcacgacac tctcgtctac
      361 tccaagaata tcaaagatac agtctcagaa gaccaaaggg ctattgagac ttttcaacaa
      421 agggtaatat cgggaaacct cctcggattc cattgcccag ctatctgtca cttcatcaaa
      481 aggacagtag aaaaggaagg tggcacctac aaatgccatc attgcgataa aggaaaggct
      541 atcgttcaag atgcctctgc cgacagtggt cccaaagatg gacccccacc cacgaggagc
      601 atcgtggaaa aagaagacgt tccaaccacg tcttcaaagc aagtggattg atgtgataac
      661 atggtggagc acgacactct cgtctactcc aagaatatca aagatacagt ctcagaagac
      721 caaagggcta ttgagacttt tcaacaaagg gtaatatcgg gaaacctcct cggattccat
      781 tgcccagcta tctgtcactt catcaaaagg acagtagaaa aggaaggtgg cacctacaaa
      841 tgccatcatt gcgataaagg aaaggctatc gttcaagatg cctctgccga cagtggtccc
      901 aaagatggac ccccacccac gaggagcatc gtggaaaaag aagacgttcc aaccacgtct
      961 tcaaagcaag tggattgatg tgatatctcc actgacgtaa gggatgacgc acaatcccac
     1021 tatccttcgc aagacccttc ctctatataa ggaagttcat ttcatttgga gaggacacgc
     1081 tgaaatcacc agtgtatttt tacaacaatt accaacaaca acaaacaaca aacaacatta
     1141 caattactat ttacaatttc tagaatggtg agcaagggcg aggagctgtt caccggggtg
     1201 gtgcccatcc tggtcgagct ggacggcgac gtaaacggcc acaagttcag cgtgtccggc
     1261 gagggcgagg gcgatgccac ctacggcaag ctgaccctga agctgatctg caccaccggc
     1321 aagctgcccg tgccctggcc caccctcgtg accaccctgg gctacggcct gcagtgcttc
     1381 gcccgctacc ccgaccacat gaagcagcac gacttcttca agtccgccat gcccgaaggc
     1441 tacgtccagg agcgcaccat cttcttcaag gacgacggca actacaagac ccgcgccgag
     1501 gtgaagttcg agggcgacac cctggtgaac cgcatcgagc tgaagggcat cgacttcaag
     1561 gaggacggca acatcctggg gcacaagctg gagtacaact acaacagcca caacgtctat
     1621 atcaccgccg acaagcagaa gaacggcatc aaggccaact tcaagatccg ccacaacatc
     1681 gaggagcaaa agttgatttc tgaggaggat cttgggccca ggcctactag tacaagtttg
     1741 tacaaaaaag caggctccgc ggccgcaatg gatttagtgt cttcaagaga tactttagga
     1801 gatccttcaa cttcaacaaa agcccttctt cttggtttct ctcgttctcg gtctgatcat
     1861 tgcatcatca tgtctggaga atcaagctct ggttctaccg aacattgcat caaagttgta
     1921 ccgacacacg gtggccgcta tgttcagtac aacgtttatg gacaactctt tgaagtttcc
     1981 agaaagtatg tccctcctat tcgtcccatt ggtagaggcg cttgcggtat tgtctgtgct
     2041 gcggtgaact cagtgactgg agagaaagtg gctattaaga agatcggtaa tgcttttgat
     2101 aacatcatcg atgctaagag aacgctacgt gaaattaaac ttctcaggca tatggatcat
     2161 gagaacgtta taaccatcaa agatattgta agacctccgc aacgagatat cttcaatgat
     2221 gtctacattg tctatgagtt aatggacact gatcttcagc gaatcctccg ttctaaccaa
     2281 acactgacca gtgatcaatg ccgtttccta gtataccagc tcttaagagg gctcaaatac
     2341 gtgcactcgg ccaacatatt acatcgtgat ctaaggccaa gcaacgtgct acttaactcg
     2401 aaaaacgagc taaagattgg tgattttggg cttgcaagaa caacttccga cacagacttc
     2461 atgactgaat atgtcgttac ccgttggtac agggctcctg agttgcttct taactgctca
     2521 gagtacaccg cagctattga tatttggtct gttggctgca tactcggcga aatcatgacg
     2581 ggacaaccgt tgtttccagg caaagattat gttcatcagc ttaggcttat aacagagctt
     2641 gtaggctctc cagacaattc cagcctcggc ttccttcgca gtgacaacgc aagaagatac
     2701 gtcaggcaac ttccgcgata cccgaaacaa cagtttgctg ctagattccc gaaaatgccc
     2761 actacggcta tcgatttgct tgagagaatg ctcgtctttg atcctaaccg gcgcatctca
     2821 gtcgatgaag cccttggcca tgcttaccta tcaccgcacc atgatgtggc caaagaaccg
     2881 gtctgttcga ctcctttcag ctttgatttc gaacatcctt cttgcacaga agaacacata
     2941 aaggagctta tctacaagga gtctgtcaaa ttcaatcctg accacaggcg cgccgaccca
     3001 gctttcttgt acaaagtggt tctcgaggca accaacttta gcctgctcaa gcaagcagga
     3061 gatgttgagg aaaatcctgg cccccctaag aaaaagagaa aggttccgaa aaagaaaaga
     3121 aaggtgccaa aaaaaaagag aaaggtaatg gtgagcaagg gcgaggagga taacatggcc
     3181 atcatcaagg agttcatgcg cttcaaggtg cacatggagg gctccgtgaa cggccacgag
     3241 ttcgagatcg agggcgaggg cgagggccgc ccctacgagg gcacccagac cgccaagctg
     3301 aaggtgacca agggtggccc cctgcccttc gcctgggaca tcctgtcccc tcagttcatg
     3361 tacggctcca aggcctacgt gaagcacccc gccgacatcc ccgactactt gaagctgtcc
     3421 ttccccgagg gcttcaagtg ggagcgcgtg atgaacttcg aggacggcgg cgtggtgacc
     3481 gtgacccagg actcctccct gcaggacggc gagttcatct acaaggtgaa gctgcgcggc
     3541 accaacttcc cctccgacgg ccccgtaatg cagaagaaga ccatgggctg ggaggcctcc
     3601 tccgagcgga tgtaccccga ggacggcgcc ctgaagggcg agatcaagca gaggctgaag
     3661 ctgaaggacg gcggccacta cgacgctgag gtcaagacca cctacaaggc caagaagccc
     3721 gtgcagctgc ccggcgccta caacgtcaac atcaagttgg acatcacctc ccacaacgag
     3781 gactacacca tcgtggaaca gtacgaacgc gccgagggcc gccactccac cggcggcatg
     3841 gacgagctgt acaagtaaga gctcgaattt ccccgatcgt tcaaacattt ggcaataaag
     3901 tttcttaaga ttgaatcctg ttgccggtct tgcgatgatt atcatataat ttctgttgaa
     3961 ttacgttaag catgtaataa ttaacatgta atgcatgacg ttatttatga gatgggtttt
     4021 tatgattaga gtcccgcaat tatacattta atacgcgata gaaaacaaaa tatagcgcgc
     4081 aaactaggat aaattatcgc gcgcggtgtc atctatgtta ctagatcggg aattggttcc
     4141 ggaaccaatt cgtaatcatg gtcatagctg tttcctgtgt gaaattgtta tccgctcaca
     4201 attccacaca acatacgagc cggaagcata aagtgtaaag cctggggtgc ctaatgagtg
     4261 agctaactca cattaggctg aattaggcgc gcctatttct attaattccc gatctagtaa
     4321 catagatgac accgcgcgcg ataatttatc ctagtttgcg cgctatattt tgttttctat
     4381 cgcgtattaa atgtataatt gcgggactct aatcataaaa acccatctca taaataacgt
     4441 catgcattac atgttaatta ttacatgctt aacgtaattc aacagaaatt atatgataat
     4501 catcgcaaga ccggcaacag gattcaatct taagaaactt tattgccaaa tgtttgaacg
     4561 atcggggaaa ttcgggggat cgatcccgcg aactgtggac gagaactgtg ccaccaagcg
     4621 taaggccgtt ctctcgcatt tgccttgcta ggctcgcgcg agttgctggc tgaggcgttc
     4681 tcgaaatcag ctcttgttcg gtcggcatct actctattcc tttgccctcg gacgagtgct
     4741 ggggcgtcgg tttccactat cggcgagtac ttctacacag ccatcggtcc agacggccgc
     4801 gcttctgcgg gcgatttgtg tacgcccgac agtcccggct ccggatcgga cgattgcgtc
     4861 gcatcgaccc tgcgcccaag ctgcatcatc gaaattgccg tcaaccaagc tctgatagag
     4921 ttggtcaaga ccaatgcgga gcatatacgc ccggagccgc ggcgatcctg caagctccgg
     4981 atgcctccgc tcgaagtagc gcgtctgctg ctccatacaa gccaaccacg gcctccagaa
     5041 gaagatgttg gcgacctcgt attgggaatc cccgaacatc gcctcgctcc agtcaatgac
     5101 cgctgttatg cggccattgt ccgtcaggac attgttggag ccgaaatccg cgtgcacgag
     5161 gtgccggact tcggggcagt cctcggccca aagcatcagc tcatcgagag cctgcgcgac
     5221 ggacgcactg acggtgtcgt ccatcacagt ttgccagtga tacacatggg gatcagcaat
     5281 cgcgcatatg aaatcacgcc atgtagtgta ttgaccgatt ccttgcggtc cgaatgggcc
     5341 gaacccgctc gtctggctaa gatcggccgc agcgatcgca tccatggcct ccgcgaccgg
     5401 ctgcagaaca gcgggcagtt cggtttcagg caggtcttgc aacgtgacac cctgtgcacg
     5461 gcgggagatg caataggtca ggctctcgct gaatgcccca atgtcaagca cttccggaat
     5521 cgggagcgcg gccgatgcaa agtgccgata aacataacga tctttgtaga aaccatcggc
     5581 gcagctattt acccgcagga catatccacg ccctcctaca tcgaagctga aagcacgaga
     5641 ttcttcgccc tccgagagct gcatcaggtc ggagacgctg tcgaactttt cgatcagaaa
     5701 cttctcgaca gacgtcgcgg tgagttcagg ctttttcata tcttattgcc ccccgggatc
     5761 agatctggat tgagagtgaa tatgagactc taattggata ccgaggggaa tttatggaac
     5821 gtcagtggag catttttgac aagaaatatt tgctagctga tagtgacctt aggcgacttt
     5881 tgaacgcgca ataatggttt ctgacgtatg tgcttagctc attaaactcc agaaacccgc
     5941 ggctgagtgg ctccttcaac gttgcggttc tgtcagttcc aaacgtaaaa cggcttgtcc
     6001 cgcgtcatcg gcgggggtca taacgtgact cccttaattc tccgctcatg atcttgatcc
     6061 cctgcgccat cagatccttg gcggcaagaa agccatccag tttactttgc agggcttccc
     6121 aaccttacca gagggcgccc cagctggcaa ttccggttcg cttgctgtcc ataaaaccgc
     6181 ccagtctagc tatcgccatg taagcccact gcaagctacc tgctttctct ttgcgcttgc
     6241 gttttccctt gtccagatag cccagtagct gacattcatc cggggtcagc accgtttctg
     6301 cggactggct ttctacgtgt tccgcttcct ttagcagccc ttgcgccctg agtgcttgcg
     6361 gcagcgtgaa gctgatccgt cgagattaat agaaataaat tcagcctaat tcggcgttaa
     6421 ttcagtacat taaaaacgtc cgcaatgtgt tattaagttg tctaagcgtc aatttgttta
     6481 caccacaata tatcctgcca ccagccagcc aacagctccc cgaccggcag ctcggcacaa
     6541 aatcaccact cgatacaggc agcccatcag tccgggacgg cgtcagcggg agagccgttg
     6601 taaggcggca gactttgctc atgttaccga tgctattcgg aagaacggca actaagctgc
     6661 cgggtttgaa acacggatga tctcgcggag ggtagcatgt tgattgtaac gatgacagag
     6721 cgttgctgcc tgtgatcaat tcgggcacga acccagtgga cataagcctg ttcggttcgt
     6781 aagctgtaat gcaagtagcg tatgcgctca cgcaactggt ccagaacctt gaccgaacgc
     6841 agcggtggta acggcgcagt ggcggttttc atggcttgtt atgactgttt ttttggggta
     6901 cagtctatgc ctcgggcatc caagcagcaa gcgcgttacg ccgtgggtcg atgtttgatg
     6961 ttatggagca gcaacgatgt tacgcagcag ggcagtcgcc ctaaaacaaa gttaaacatc
     7021 atgggggaag cggtgatcgc cgaagtatcg actcaactat cagaggtagt tggcgtcatc
     7081 gagcgccatc tcgaaccgac gttgctggcc gtacatttgt acggctccgc agtggatggc
     7141 ggcctgaagc cacacagtga tattgatttg ctggttacgg tgaccgtaag gcttgatgaa
     7201 acaacgcggc gagctttgat caacgacctt ttggaaactt cggcttcccc tggagagagc
     7261 gagattctcc gcgctgtaga agtcaccatt gttgtgcacg acgacatcat tccgtggcgt
     7321 tatccagcta agcgcgaact gcaatttgga gaatggcagc gcaatgacat tcttgcaggt
     7381 atcttcgagc cagccacgat cgacattgat ctggctatct tgctgacaaa agcaagagaa
     7441 catagcgttg ccttggtagg tccagcggcg gaggaactct ttgatccggt tcctgaacag
     7501 gatctatttg aggcgctaaa tgaaacctta acgctatgga actcgccgcc cgactgggct
     7561 ggcgatgagc gaaatgtagt gcttacgttg tcccgcattt ggtacagcgc agtaaccggc
     7621 aaaatcgcgc cgaaggatgt cgctgccgac tgggcaatgg agcgcctgcc ggcccagtat
     7681 cagcccgtca tacttgaagc tagacaggct tatcttggac aagaagaaga tcgcttggcc
     7741 tcgcgcgcag atcagttgga agaatttgtc cactacgtga aaggcgagat caccaaggta
     7801 gtcggcaaat aatgtctagc tagaaattcg ttcaagccga cgccgcttcg cggcgcggct
     7861 taactcaagc gttagatgca ctaagcacat aattgctcac agccaaacta tcaggtcaag
     7921 tctgctttta ttatttttaa gcgtgcataa taagccctac acaaattggg agatatatca
     7981 tgcatgacca aaatccctta acgtgagttt tcgttccact gagcgtcaga ccccgtagaa
     8041 aagatcaaag gatcttcttg agatcctttt tttctgcgcg taatctgctg cttgcaaaca
     8101 aaaaaaccac cgctaccagc ggtggtttgt ttgccggatc aagagctacc aactcttttt
     8161 ccgaaggtaa ctggcttcag cagagcgcag ataccaaata ctgtccttct agtgtagccg
     8221 tagttaggcc accacttcaa gaactctgta gcaccgccta catacctcgc tctgctaatc
     8281 ctgttaccag tggctgctgc cagtggcgat aagtcgtgtc ttaccgggtt ggactcaaga
     8341 cgatagttac cggataaggc gcagcggtcg ggctgaacgg ggggttcgtg cacacagccc
     8401 agcttggagc gaacgaccta caccgaactg agatacctac agcgtgagct atgagaaagc
     8461 gccacgcttc ccgaagggag aaaggcggac aggtatccgg taagcggcag ggtcggaaca
     8521 ggagagcgca cgagggagct tccaggggga aacgcctggt atctttatag tcctgtcggg
     8581 tttcgccacc tctgacttga gcgtcgattt ttgtgatgct cgtcaggggg gcggagccta
     8641 tggaaaaacg ccagcaacgc ggccttttta cggttcctgg ccttttgctg gccttttgct
     8701 cacatgttct ttcctgcgtt atcccctgat tctgtggata accgtattac cgcctttgag
     8761 tgagctgata ccgctcgccg cagccgaacg accgagcgca gcgagtcagt gagcgaggaa
     8821 gcggaagagc gcctgatgcg gtattttctc cttacgcatc tgtgcggtat ttcacaccgc
     8881 atatggtgca ctctcagtac aatctgctct gatgccgcat agttaagcca gtatacactc
     8941 cgctatcgct acgtgactgg gtcatggctg cgccccgaca cccgccaaca cccgctgacg
     9001 cgccctgacg ggcttgtctg ctcccggcat ccgcttacag acaagctgtg accgtctccg
     9061 ggagctgcat gtgtcagagg ttttcaccgt catcaccgaa acgcgcgagg cagggtgcct
     9121 tgatgtgggc gccggcggtc gagtggcgac ggcgcggctt gtccgcgccc tggtagattg
     9181 cctggccgta ggccagccat ttttgagcgg ccagcggccg cgataggccg acgcgaagcg
     9241 gcggggcgta gggagcgcag cgaccgaagg gtaggcgctt tttgcagctc ttcggctgtg
     9301 cgctggccag acagttatgc acaggccagg cgggttttaa gagttttaat aagttttaaa
     9361 gagttttagg cggaaaaatc gccttttttc tcttttatat cagtcactta catgtgtgac
     9421 cggttcccaa tgtacggctt tgggttccca atgtacgggt tccggttccc aatgtacggc
     9481 tttgggttcc caatgtacgt gctatccaca ggaaagagac cttttcgacc tttttcccct
     9541 gctagggcaa tttgccctag catctgctcc gtacattagg aaccggcgga tgcttcgccc
     9601 tcgatcaggt tgcggtagcg catgactagg atcgggccag cctgccccgc ctcctccttc
     9661 aaatcgtact ccggcaggtc atttgacccg atcagcttgc gcacggtgaa acagaacttc
     9721 ttgaactctc cggcgctgcc actgcgttcg tagatcgtct tgaacaacca tctggcttct
     9781 gccttgcctg cggcgcggcg tgccaggcgg tagagaaaac ggccgatgcc gggatcgatc
     9841 aaaaagtaat cggggtgaac cgtcagcacg tccgggttct tgccttctgt gatctcgcgg
     9901 tacatccaat cagctagctc gatctcgatg tactccggcc gcccggtttc gctctttacg
     9961 atcttgtagc ggctaatcaa ggcttcaccc tcggataccg tcaccaggcg gccgttcttg
    10021 gccttcttcg tacgctgcat ggcaacgtgc gtggtgttta accgaatgca ggtttctacc
    10081 aggtcgtctt tctgctttcc gccatcggct cgccggcaga acttgagtac gtccgcaacg
    10141 tgtggacgga acacgcggcc gggcttgtct cccttccctt cccggtatcg gttcatggat
    10201 tcggttagat gggaaaccgc catcagtacc aggtcgtaat cccacacact ggccatgccg
    10261 gccggccctg cggaaacctc tacgtgcccg tctggaagct cgtagcggat cacctcgcca
    10321 gctcgtcggt cacgcttcga cagacggaaa acggccacgt ccatgatgct gcgactatcg
    10381 cgggtgccca cgtcatagag catcggaacg aaaaaatctg gttgctcgtc gcccttgggc
    10441 ggcttcctaa tcgacggcgc accggctgcc ggcggttgcc gggattcttt gcggattcga
    10501 tcagcggccg cttgccacga ttcaccgggg cgtgcttctg cctcgatgcg ttgccgctgg
    10561 gcggcctgcg cggccttcaa cttctccacc aggtcatcac ccagcgccgc gccgatttgt
    10621 accgggccgg atggtttgcg accgctcacg ccgattcctc gggcttgggg gttccagtgc
    10681 cattgcaggg ccggcagaca acccagccgc ttacgcctgg ccaaccgccc gttcctccac
    10741 acatggggca ttccacggcg tcggtgcctg gttgttcttg attttccatg ccgcctcctt
    10801 tagccgctaa aattcatcta ctcatttatt catttgctca tttactctgg tagctgcgcg
    10861 atgtattcag atagcagctc ggtaatggtc ttgccttggc gtaccgcgta catcttcagc
    10921 ttggtgtgat cctccgccgg caactgaaag ttgacccgct tcatggctgg cgtgtctgcc
    10981 aggctggcca acgttgcagc cttgctgctg cgtgcgctcg gacggccggc acttagcgtg
    11041 tttgtgcttt tgctcatttt ctctttacct cattaactca aatgagtttt gatttaattt
    11101 cagcggccag cgcctggacc tcgcgggcag cgtcgccctc gggttctgat tcaagaacgg
    11161 ttgtgccggc ggcggcagtg cctgggtagc tcacgcgctg cgtgatacgg gactcaagaa
    11221 tgggcagctc gtacccggcc agcgcctcgg caacctcacc gccgatgcgc gtgcctttga
    11281 tcgcccgcga cacgacaaag gccgcttgta gccttccatc cgtgacctca atgcgctgct
    11341 taaccagctc caccaggtcg gcggtggccc atatgtcgta agggcttggc tgcaccggaa
    11401 tcagcacgaa gtcggctgcc ttgatcgcgg acacagccaa gtccgccgcc tggggcgctc
    11461 cgtcgatcac tacgaagtcg cgccggccga tggccttcac gtcgcggtca atcgtcgggc
    11521 ggtcgatgcc gacaacggtt agcggttgat cttcccgcac ggccgcccaa tcgcgggcac
    11581 tgccctgggg atcggaatcg actaacagaa catcggcccc ggcgagttgc agggcgcggg
    11641 ctagatgggt tgcgatggtc gtcttgcctg acccgccttt ctggttaagt acagcgataa
    11701 ccttcatgcg ttccccttgc gtatttgttt atttactcat cgcatcatat acgcagcgac
    11761 cgcatgacgc aagctgtttt actcaaatac acatcacctt tttagacggc ggcgctcggt
    11821 ttcttcagcg gccaagctgg ccggccaggc cgccagcttg gcatcagaca aaccggccag
    11881 gatttcatgc agccgcacgg ttgagacgtg cgcgggcggc tcgaacacgt acccggccgc
    11941 gatcatctcc gcctcgatct cttcggtaat gaaaaacggt tcgtcctggc cgtcctggtg
    12001 cggtttcatg cttgttcctc ttggcgttca ttctcggcgg ccgccagggc gtcggcctcg
    12061 gtcaatgcgt cctcacggaa ggcaccgcgc cgcctggcct cggtgggcgt cacttcctcg
    12121 ctgcgctcaa gtgcgcggta cagggtcgag cgatgcacgc caagcagtgc agccgcctct
    12181 ttcacggtgc ggccttcctg gtcgatcagc tcgcgggcgt gcgcgatctg tgccggggtg
    12241 agggtagggc gggggccaaa cttcacgcct cgggccttgg cggcctcgcg cccgctccgg
    12301 gtgcggtcga tgattaggga acgctcgaac tcggcaatgc cggcgaacac ggtcaacacc
    12361 atgcggccgg ccggcgtggt ggtgtcggcc cacggctctg ccaggctacg caggcccgcg
    12421 ccggcctcct ggatgcgctc ggcaatgtcc agtaggtcgc gggtgctgcg ggccaggcgg
    12481 tctagcctgg tcactgtcac aacgtcgcca gggcgtaggt ggtcaagcat cctggccagc
    12541 tccgggcggt cgcgcctggt gccggtgatc ttctcggaaa acagcttggt gcagccggcc
    12601 gcgtgcagtt cggcccgttg gttggtcaag tcctggtcgt cggtgctgac gcgggcatag
    12661 cccagcaggc cagcggcggc gctcttgttc atggcgtaat gtctccggtt ctagtcgcaa
    12721 gtattctact ttatgcgact aaaacacgcg acaagaaaac gccaggaaaa gggcagggcg
    12781 gcagcctgtc gcgtaactta ggacttgtgc gacatgtcgt tttcagaaga cggctgcact
    12841 gaacgtcaga agccgactgc actatagcag cggaggggtt ggatcaaagt actttgatcc
    12901 cgaggggaac cctgtggttg gcatgcacat acaaatggac gaacggataa acct
//


LOCUS       pBi2FC-C-GRF4-P2A_mTagBFP2       12357 bp DNA     circular SYN 22-FEB-2023
FEATURES             Location/Qualifiers
     misc_feature    54..78
                     /label=RB T-DNA repeat
                     /note="right border repeat from nopaline C58 T-DNA"
     primer_bind     281..297
                     /label=M13 fwd
                     /note="common sequencing primer, one of multiple similar 
                     variants"
     promoter        405..1083
                     /label=CaMV 35S promoter (enhanced)
                     /note="cauliflower mosaic virus 35S promoter with a 
                     duplicated enhancer region"
     CDS             1168..1419
                     /codon_start=1
                     /product="C-terminal fragment of mVenus for use in 
                     bimolecular fluorescence complementation (BiFC) (Kodama and
                     Hu, 2010)"
                     /label=VC155
     CDS             1168..1221
                     /codon_start=1
                     /label=Common Venus Fragment
     CDS             1420..1446
                     /codon_start=1
                     /product="HA (human influenza hemagglutinin) epitope tag"
                     /label=HA
     protein_bind    1465..1489
                     /gene="mutant version of attB"
                     /label=attB1
                     /bound_moiety="BP Clonase(TM)"
                     /note="recombination site for the Gateway(R) BP reaction"
     CDS             1501..2385
                     /codon_start=1
                     /label=GRF4_Isoform2
     misc_feature    2236..2319
                     /label=GRF4 amp inLAB GRF4 isoform 1 - Lacks this
     protein_bind    complement(2396..2420)
                     /gene="mutant version of attB"
                     /label=attB2
                     /bound_moiety="BP Clonase(TM)"
                     /note="recombination site for the Gateway(R) BP reaction"
     CDS             2428..2484
                     /codon_start=1
                     /product="2A peptide from porcine teschovirus-1 polyprotein
                     got from 35s_RUBY
                     "
                     /label=P2A
                     /note="Eukaryotic ribosomes fail to insert a peptide bond 
                     between the Gly and Pro residues, yielding separate 
                     polypeptides."
     CDS             2485..2505
                     /codon_start=1
                     /product="nuclear localization signal of SV40 (simian virus
                     40) large T antigen "
                     /label=SV40 NLS
     CDS             2506..2526
                     /codon_start=1
                     /product="nuclear localization signal of SV40 (simian virus
                     40) large T antigen"
                     /label=SV40 NLS
     CDS             2527..2547
                     /codon_start=1
                     /product="nuclear localization signal of SV40 (simian virus
                     40) large T antigen"
                     /label=SV40 NLS
     CDS             2548..3261
                     /codon_start=1
                     /label=mTagBFP2_Full
     misc_feature    2827..2829
                     /label=TGT>TGG
     misc_feature    3238..3261
                     /label=KL GHKLN From Fabio
     terminator      3278..3530
                     /label=NOS terminator
                     /note="nopaline synthase terminator and poly(A) signal"
     primer_bind     complement(3564..3580)
                     /label=M13 rev
                     /note="common sequencing primer, one of multiple similar 
                     variants"
     protein_bind    3588..3604
                     /label=lac operator
                     /bound_moiety="lac repressor encoded by lacI"
                     /note="The lac repressor binds to the lac operator to 
                     inhibit transcription in E. coli. This inhibition can be 
                     relieved by adding lactose or 
                     isopropyl-beta-D-thiogalactopyranoside (IPTG)."
     promoter        complement(3612..3642)
                     /label=lac promoter
                     /note="promoter for the E. coli lac operon"
     protein_bind    3657..3678
                     /label=CAP binding site
                     /bound_moiety="E. coli catabolite activator protein"
                     /note="CAP binding activates transcription in the presence 
                     of cAMP."
     terminator      3714..3966
                     /label=NOS terminator
                     /note="nopaline synthase terminator and poly(A) signal"
     CDS             complement(4117..5142)
                     /codon_start=1
                     /gene="aph(4)-Ia"
                     /product="aminoglycoside phosphotransferase from E. coli"
                     /label=HygR
                     /note="confers resistance to hygromycin"
     promoter        complement(5194..5373)
                     /label=NOS promoter
                     /note="nopaline synthase promoter"
     misc_feature    5879..5903
                     /label=LB T-DNA repeat
                     /note="left border repeat from nopaline C58 T-DNA"
     CDS             6424..7215
                     /codon_start=1
                     /gene="aadA"
                     /product="aminoglycoside adenylyltransferase (Murphy, 
                     1985)"
                     /label=SmR
                     /note="confers resistance to spectinomycin and 
                     streptomycin"
     rep_origin      7461..8049
                     /direction=RIGHT
                     /label=ori
                     /note="high-copy-number ColE1/pMB1/pBR322/pUC origin of 
                     replication"
     misc_feature    8235..8375
                     /label=bom
                     /note="basis of mobility region from pBR322"
     rep_origin      8719..8913
                     /label=pVS1 oriV
                     /note="origin of replication for the Pseudomonas plasmid 
                     pVS1 (Heeb et al., 2000)"
     CDS             complement(8979..10052)
                     /codon_start=1
                     /product="replication protein from the Pseudomonas plasmid 
                     pVS1 (Heeb et al., 2000)"
                     /label=pVS1 RepA
                     /translation="MSGRKPSGPVQIGAALGDDLVEKLKAAQAAQRQRIEAEARPGESW
                     QAAADRIRKESRQPPAAGAPSIRKPPKGDEQPDFFVPMLYDVGTRDSRSIMDVAVFRLS
                     KRDRRAGEVIRYELPDGHVEVSAGPAGMASVWDYDLVLMAVSHLTESMNRYREGKGDKP
                     GRVFRPHVADVLKFCRRADGGKQKDDLVETCIRLNTTHVAMQRTKKAKNGRLVTVSEGE
                     ALISRYKIVKSETGRPEYIEIELADWMYREITEGKNPDVLTVHPDYFLIDPGIGRFLYR
                     LARRAAGKAEARWLFKTIYERSGSAGEFKKFCFTVRKLIGSNDLPEYDLKEEAGQAGPI
                     LVMRYRNLIEGEASAGS"
     CDS             complement(10481..11110)
                     /codon_start=1
                     /product="stability protein from the Pseudomonas plasmid 
                     pVS1 (Heeb et al., 2000)"
                     /label=pVS1 StaA
ORIGIN
        1 tttcacgccc ttttaaatat ccgattattc taataaacgc tcttttctct taggtttacc
       61 cgccaatata tcctgtcaaa cactgatagt ttaaactgaa ggcgggaaac gacaatctga
      121 tccaagctca agctgctcta gcattcgcca ttcaggctgc gcaactgttg ggaagggcga
      181 tcggtgcggg cctcttcgct attacgccag ctggcgaaag ggggatgtgc tgcaaggcga
      241 ttaagttggg taacgccagg gttttcccag tcacgacgtt gtaaaacgac ggccagtgcc
      301 aagcttgcgt attggctaga gcagcttgcc aacatggtgg agcacgacac tctcgtctac
      361 tccaagaata tcaaagatac agtctcagaa gaccaaaggg ctattgagac ttttcaacaa
      421 agggtaatat cgggaaacct cctcggattc cattgcccag ctatctgtca cttcatcaaa
      481 aggacagtag aaaaggaagg tggcacctac aaatgccatc attgcgataa aggaaaggct
      541 atcgttcaag atgcctctgc cgacagtggt cccaaagatg gacccccacc cacgaggagc
      601 atcgtggaaa aagaagacgt tccaaccacg tcttcaaagc aagtggattg atgtgataac
      661 atggtggagc acgacactct cgtctactcc aagaatatca aagatacagt ctcagaagac
      721 caaagggcta ttgagacttt tcaacaaagg gtaatatcgg gaaacctcct cggattccat
      781 tgcccagcta tctgtcactt catcaaaagg acagtagaaa aggaaggtgg cacctacaaa
      841 tgccatcatt gcgataaagg aaaggctatc gttcaagatg cctctgccga cagtggtccc
      901 aaagatggac ccccacccac gaggagcatc gtggaaaaag aagacgttcc aaccacgtct
      961 tcaaagcaag tggattgatg tgatatctcc actgacgtaa gggatgacgc acaatcccac
     1021 tatccttcgc aagacccttc ctctatataa ggaagttcat ttcatttgga gaggacacgc
     1081 tgaaatcacc agtgtatttt tacaacaatt accaacaaca acaaacaaca aacaacatta
     1141 caattactat ttacaatttc tagaatggac aagcagaaga acggcatcaa ggccaacttc
     1201 aagatccgcc acaacatcga ggacggcggc gtgcagctcg ccgaccacta ccagcagaac
     1261 acccccatcg gcgacggccc cgtgctgctg cccgacaacc actacctgag ctaccagtcc
     1321 gccctgagca aagaccccaa cgagaagcgc gatcacatgg tcctgctgga gttcgtgacc
     1381 gccgccggga tcactctcgg catggacgag ctgtacaagt acccatacga tgttccagat
     1441 tacgctgggc ccaggcctac tagtacaagt ttgtacaaaa aagcaggctc cgcggccgca
     1501 atggcggcac caccagcatc atcctcggcg agggaagagt tcgtgtacct cgcaaagctc
     1561 gcagagcaag cggaacgtta cgaagaaatg gttgaattca tggaaaaagt cgctgaagcc
     1621 gttgacaaag acgaactcac cgtcgaagaa cgtaatctcc tctccgtcgc ttacaaaaac
     1681 gtaatcggcg ctcgtcgtgc ttcctggaga atcatctctt ccattgaaca aaaagaagag
     1741 agtcgtggta acgatgacca tgtgaccacg atccgtgatt acagaagcaa gatcgaatct
     1801 gagttatcga aaatctgtga cggtattctt aagcttcttg atactagact tgttcctgct
     1861 tctgctaatg gagattctaa ggttttttac cttaagatga agggagatta tcataggtat
     1921 ttggctgagt ttaagactgg tcaagagagg aaagatgctg ctgaacatac tctcaccgct
     1981 tacaaagctg ctcaggatat tgctaatgct gaattggctc caacgcatcc gattcgtctt
     2041 ggtttggctt tgaatttctc tgtgttttac tatgagattc ttaattctcc agatcgtgct
     2101 tgtaatctcg ctaagcaggc gtttgatgaa gccattgctg agttagatac tcttggagag
     2161 gagtcataca aggatagtac cttgatcatg cagcttcttc gtgacaatct tactctctgg
     2221 acttctgaca tgcagttttg cattatgtat gataatactc tcatgagctt cttggtcttg
     2281 atctctgatt ctgttgtgtt aatttcgacg attaatcagg acgaaagtcc ggaggagatt
     2341 aaagaagcag cagcaccaaa gcctgctgaa gaacagaagg agatcaggcg cgccgaccca
     2401 gctttcttgt acaaagtggt tctcgaggca accaacttta gcctgctcaa gcaagcagga
     2461 gatgttgagg aaaatcctgg cccccctaag aaaaagagaa aggttccgaa aaagaaaaga
     2521 aaggtgccaa aaaaaaagag aaaggtaatg gtgagcaagg gcgaggagct tatcaaagag
     2581 aatatgcaca tgaagttgta tatggagggt actgtggata accatcactt taaatgtaca
     2641 tcagaaggag agggaaagcc ttacgagggt actcaaacaa tgagaattaa ggttgtggag
     2701 ggtggtcctc ttccatttgc tttcgatatc ttggcaacat cttttctcta cggttcaaaa
     2761 actttcatta accatacaca gggtattcca gatttcttca agcagtcttt tccagaggga
     2821 ttcacttggg aaagagttac tacttatgag gatggtggtg ttcttactgc aactcaagat
     2881 acatctcttc aggatggatg cttgatctat aacgttaaga tcagaggagt taatttcact
     2941 tcaaacggac ctgttatgca aaagaaaaca ttgggttggg aggcttttac tgagacattg
     3001 tacccagcag atggaggttt ggaaggaaga aacgatatgg ctcttaaatt ggttggaggt
     3061 tctcatctca tcgcaaatgc taaaactaca tatagatcaa agaaacctgc taagaacctc
     3121 aaaatgccag gagtttatta cgtggattac agacttgaaa gaattaaaga ggcaaacaac
     3181 gaaacttatg ttgaacagca tgaggttgct gtggcaagat actgtgatct tccttctaaa
     3241 ctggggcaca aacttaatta agagctcgaa tttccccgat cgttcaaaca tttggcaata
     3301 aagtttctta agattgaatc ctgttgccgg tcttgcgatg attatcatat aatttctgtt
     3361 gaattacgtt aagcatgtaa taattaacat gtaatgcatg acgttattta tgagatgggt
     3421 ttttatgatt agagtcccgc aattatacat ttaatacgcg atagaaaaca aaatatagcg
     3481 cgcaaactag gataaattat cgcgcgcggt gtcatctatg ttactagatc gggaattggt
     3541 tccggaacca attcgtaatc atggtcatag ctgtttcctg tgtgaaattg ttatccgctc
     3601 acaattccac acaacatacg agccggaagc ataaagtgta aagcctgggg tgcctaatga
     3661 gtgagctaac tcacattagg ctgaattagg cgcgcctatt tctattaatt cccgatctag
     3721 taacatagat gacaccgcgc gcgataattt atcctagttt gcgcgctata ttttgttttc
     3781 tatcgcgtat taaatgtata attgcgggac tctaatcata aaaacccatc tcataaataa
     3841 cgtcatgcat tacatgttaa ttattacatg cttaacgtaa ttcaacagaa attatatgat
     3901 aatcatcgca agaccggcaa caggattcaa tcttaagaaa ctttattgcc aaatgtttga
     3961 acgatcgggg aaattcgggg gatcgatccc gcgaactgtg gacgagaact gtgccaccaa
     4021 gcgtaaggcc gttctctcgc atttgccttg ctaggctcgc gcgagttgct ggctgaggcg
     4081 ttctcgaaat cagctcttgt tcggtcggca tctactctat tcctttgccc tcggacgagt
     4141 gctggggcgt cggtttccac tatcggcgag tacttctaca cagccatcgg tccagacggc
     4201 cgcgcttctg cgggcgattt gtgtacgccc gacagtcccg gctccggatc ggacgattgc
     4261 gtcgcatcga ccctgcgccc aagctgcatc atcgaaattg ccgtcaacca agctctgata
     4321 gagttggtca agaccaatgc ggagcatata cgcccggagc cgcggcgatc ctgcaagctc
     4381 cggatgcctc cgctcgaagt agcgcgtctg ctgctccata caagccaacc acggcctcca
     4441 gaagaagatg ttggcgacct cgtattggga atccccgaac atcgcctcgc tccagtcaat
     4501 gaccgctgtt atgcggccat tgtccgtcag gacattgttg gagccgaaat ccgcgtgcac
     4561 gaggtgccgg acttcggggc agtcctcggc ccaaagcatc agctcatcga gagcctgcgc
     4621 gacggacgca ctgacggtgt cgtccatcac agtttgccag tgatacacat ggggatcagc
     4681 aatcgcgcat atgaaatcac gccatgtagt gtattgaccg attccttgcg gtccgaatgg
     4741 gccgaacccg ctcgtctggc taagatcggc cgcagcgatc gcatccatgg cctccgcgac
     4801 cggctgcaga acagcgggca gttcggtttc aggcaggtct tgcaacgtga caccctgtgc
     4861 acggcgggag atgcaatagg tcaggctctc gctgaatgcc ccaatgtcaa gcacttccgg
     4921 aatcgggagc gcggccgatg caaagtgccg ataaacataa cgatctttgt agaaaccatc
     4981 ggcgcagcta tttacccgca ggacatatcc acgccctcct acatcgaagc tgaaagcacg
     5041 agattcttcg ccctccgaga gctgcatcag gtcggagacg ctgtcgaact tttcgatcag
     5101 aaacttctcg acagacgtcg cggtgagttc aggctttttc atatcttatt gccccccggg
     5161 atcagatctg gattgagagt gaatatgaga ctctaattgg ataccgaggg gaatttatgg
     5221 aacgtcagtg gagcattttt gacaagaaat atttgctagc tgatagtgac cttaggcgac
     5281 ttttgaacgc gcaataatgg tttctgacgt atgtgcttag ctcattaaac tccagaaacc
     5341 cgcggctgag tggctccttc aacgttgcgg ttctgtcagt tccaaacgta aaacggcttg
     5401 tcccgcgtca tcggcggggg tcataacgtg actcccttaa ttctccgctc atgatcttga
     5461 tcccctgcgc catcagatcc ttggcggcaa gaaagccatc cagtttactt tgcagggctt
     5521 cccaacctta ccagagggcg ccccagctgg caattccggt tcgcttgctg tccataaaac
     5581 cgcccagtct agctatcgcc atgtaagccc actgcaagct acctgctttc tctttgcgct
     5641 tgcgttttcc cttgtccaga tagcccagta gctgacattc atccggggtc agcaccgttt
     5701 ctgcggactg gctttctacg tgttccgctt cctttagcag cccttgcgcc ctgagtgctt
     5761 gcggcagcgt gaagctgatc cgtcgagatt aatagaaata aattcagcct aattcggcgt
     5821 taattcagta cattaaaaac gtccgcaatg tgttattaag ttgtctaagc gtcaatttgt
     5881 ttacaccaca atatatcctg ccaccagcca gccaacagct ccccgaccgg cagctcggca
     5941 caaaatcacc actcgataca ggcagcccat cagtccggga cggcgtcagc gggagagccg
     6001 ttgtaaggcg gcagactttg ctcatgttac cgatgctatt cggaagaacg gcaactaagc
     6061 tgccgggttt gaaacacgga tgatctcgcg gagggtagca tgttgattgt aacgatgaca
     6121 gagcgttgct gcctgtgatc aattcgggca cgaacccagt ggacataagc ctgttcggtt
     6181 cgtaagctgt aatgcaagta gcgtatgcgc tcacgcaact ggtccagaac cttgaccgaa
     6241 cgcagcggtg gtaacggcgc agtggcggtt ttcatggctt gttatgactg tttttttggg
     6301 gtacagtcta tgcctcgggc atccaagcag caagcgcgtt acgccgtggg tcgatgtttg
     6361 atgttatgga gcagcaacga tgttacgcag cagggcagtc gccctaaaac aaagttaaac
     6421 atcatggggg aagcggtgat cgccgaagta tcgactcaac tatcagaggt agttggcgtc
     6481 atcgagcgcc atctcgaacc gacgttgctg gccgtacatt tgtacggctc cgcagtggat
     6541 ggcggcctga agccacacag tgatattgat ttgctggtta cggtgaccgt aaggcttgat
     6601 gaaacaacgc ggcgagcttt gatcaacgac cttttggaaa cttcggcttc ccctggagag
     6661 agcgagattc tccgcgctgt agaagtcacc attgttgtgc acgacgacat cattccgtgg
     6721 cgttatccag ctaagcgcga actgcaattt ggagaatggc agcgcaatga cattcttgca
     6781 ggtatcttcg agccagccac gatcgacatt gatctggcta tcttgctgac aaaagcaaga
     6841 gaacatagcg ttgccttggt aggtccagcg gcggaggaac tctttgatcc ggttcctgaa
     6901 caggatctat ttgaggcgct aaatgaaacc ttaacgctat ggaactcgcc gcccgactgg
     6961 gctggcgatg agcgaaatgt agtgcttacg ttgtcccgca tttggtacag cgcagtaacc
     7021 ggcaaaatcg cgccgaagga tgtcgctgcc gactgggcaa tggagcgcct gccggcccag
     7081 tatcagcccg tcatacttga agctagacag gcttatcttg gacaagaaga agatcgcttg
     7141 gcctcgcgcg cagatcagtt ggaagaattt gtccactacg tgaaaggcga gatcaccaag
     7201 gtagtcggca aataatgtct agctagaaat tcgttcaagc cgacgccgct tcgcggcgcg
     7261 gcttaactca agcgttagat gcactaagca cataattgct cacagccaaa ctatcaggtc
     7321 aagtctgctt ttattatttt taagcgtgca taataagccc tacacaaatt gggagatata
     7381 tcatgcatga ccaaaatccc ttaacgtgag ttttcgttcc actgagcgtc agaccccgta
     7441 gaaaagatca aaggatcttc ttgagatcct ttttttctgc gcgtaatctg ctgcttgcaa
     7501 acaaaaaaac caccgctacc agcggtggtt tgtttgccgg atcaagagct accaactctt
     7561 tttccgaagg taactggctt cagcagagcg cagataccaa atactgtcct tctagtgtag
     7621 ccgtagttag gccaccactt caagaactct gtagcaccgc ctacatacct cgctctgcta
     7681 atcctgttac cagtggctgc tgccagtggc gataagtcgt gtcttaccgg gttggactca
     7741 agacgatagt taccggataa ggcgcagcgg tcgggctgaa cggggggttc gtgcacacag
     7801 cccagcttgg agcgaacgac ctacaccgaa ctgagatacc tacagcgtga gctatgagaa
     7861 agcgccacgc ttcccgaagg gagaaaggcg gacaggtatc cggtaagcgg cagggtcgga
     7921 acaggagagc gcacgaggga gcttccaggg ggaaacgcct ggtatcttta tagtcctgtc
     7981 gggtttcgcc acctctgact tgagcgtcga tttttgtgat gctcgtcagg ggggcggagc
     8041 ctatggaaaa acgccagcaa cgcggccttt ttacggttcc tggccttttg ctggcctttt
     8101 gctcacatgt tctttcctgc gttatcccct gattctgtgg ataaccgtat taccgccttt
     8161 gagtgagctg ataccgctcg ccgcagccga acgaccgagc gcagcgagtc agtgagcgag
     8221 gaagcggaag agcgcctgat gcggtatttt ctccttacgc atctgtgcgg tatttcacac
     8281 cgcatatggt gcactctcag tacaatctgc tctgatgccg catagttaag ccagtataca
     8341 ctccgctatc gctacgtgac tgggtcatgg ctgcgccccg acacccgcca acacccgctg
     8401 acgcgccctg acgggcttgt ctgctcccgg catccgctta cagacaagct gtgaccgtct
     8461 ccgggagctg catgtgtcag aggttttcac cgtcatcacc gaaacgcgcg aggcagggtg
     8521 ccttgatgtg ggcgccggcg gtcgagtggc gacggcgcgg cttgtccgcg ccctggtaga
     8581 ttgcctggcc gtaggccagc catttttgag cggccagcgg ccgcgatagg ccgacgcgaa
     8641 gcggcggggc gtagggagcg cagcgaccga agggtaggcg ctttttgcag ctcttcggct
     8701 gtgcgctggc cagacagtta tgcacaggcc aggcgggttt taagagtttt aataagtttt
     8761 aaagagtttt aggcggaaaa atcgcctttt ttctctttta tatcagtcac ttacatgtgt
     8821 gaccggttcc caatgtacgg ctttgggttc ccaatgtacg ggttccggtt cccaatgtac
     8881 ggctttgggt tcccaatgta cgtgctatcc acaggaaaga gaccttttcg acctttttcc
     8941 cctgctaggg caatttgccc tagcatctgc tccgtacatt aggaaccggc ggatgcttcg
     9001 ccctcgatca ggttgcggta gcgcatgact aggatcgggc cagcctgccc cgcctcctcc
     9061 ttcaaatcgt actccggcag gtcatttgac ccgatcagct tgcgcacggt gaaacagaac
     9121 ttcttgaact ctccggcgct gccactgcgt tcgtagatcg tcttgaacaa ccatctggct
     9181 tctgccttgc ctgcggcgcg gcgtgccagg cggtagagaa aacggccgat gccgggatcg
     9241 atcaaaaagt aatcggggtg aaccgtcagc acgtccgggt tcttgccttc tgtgatctcg
     9301 cggtacatcc aatcagctag ctcgatctcg atgtactccg gccgcccggt ttcgctcttt
     9361 acgatcttgt agcggctaat caaggcttca ccctcggata ccgtcaccag gcggccgttc
     9421 ttggccttct tcgtacgctg catggcaacg tgcgtggtgt ttaaccgaat gcaggtttct
     9481 accaggtcgt ctttctgctt tccgccatcg gctcgccggc agaacttgag tacgtccgca
     9541 acgtgtggac ggaacacgcg gccgggcttg tctcccttcc cttcccggta tcggttcatg
     9601 gattcggtta gatgggaaac cgccatcagt accaggtcgt aatcccacac actggccatg
     9661 ccggccggcc ctgcggaaac ctctacgtgc ccgtctggaa gctcgtagcg gatcacctcg
     9721 ccagctcgtc ggtcacgctt cgacagacgg aaaacggcca cgtccatgat gctgcgacta
     9781 tcgcgggtgc ccacgtcata gagcatcgga acgaaaaaat ctggttgctc gtcgcccttg
     9841 ggcggcttcc taatcgacgg cgcaccggct gccggcggtt gccgggattc tttgcggatt
     9901 cgatcagcgg ccgcttgcca cgattcaccg gggcgtgctt ctgcctcgat gcgttgccgc
     9961 tgggcggcct gcgcggcctt caacttctcc accaggtcat cacccagcgc cgcgccgatt
    10021 tgtaccgggc cggatggttt gcgaccgctc acgccgattc ctcgggcttg ggggttccag
    10081 tgccattgca gggccggcag acaacccagc cgcttacgcc tggccaaccg cccgttcctc
    10141 cacacatggg gcattccacg gcgtcggtgc ctggttgttc ttgattttcc atgccgcctc
    10201 ctttagccgc taaaattcat ctactcattt attcatttgc tcatttactc tggtagctgc
    10261 gcgatgtatt cagatagcag ctcggtaatg gtcttgcctt ggcgtaccgc gtacatcttc
    10321 agcttggtgt gatcctccgc cggcaactga aagttgaccc gcttcatggc tggcgtgtct
    10381 gccaggctgg ccaacgttgc agccttgctg ctgcgtgcgc tcggacggcc ggcacttagc
    10441 gtgtttgtgc ttttgctcat tttctcttta cctcattaac tcaaatgagt tttgatttaa
    10501 tttcagcggc cagcgcctgg acctcgcggg cagcgtcgcc ctcgggttct gattcaagaa
    10561 cggttgtgcc ggcggcggca gtgcctgggt agctcacgcg ctgcgtgata cgggactcaa
    10621 gaatgggcag ctcgtacccg gccagcgcct cggcaacctc accgccgatg cgcgtgcctt
    10681 tgatcgcccg cgacacgaca aaggccgctt gtagccttcc atccgtgacc tcaatgcgct
    10741 gcttaaccag ctccaccagg tcggcggtgg cccatatgtc gtaagggctt ggctgcaccg
    10801 gaatcagcac gaagtcggct gccttgatcg cggacacagc caagtccgcc gcctggggcg
    10861 ctccgtcgat cactacgaag tcgcgccggc cgatggcctt cacgtcgcgg tcaatcgtcg
    10921 ggcggtcgat gccgacaacg gttagcggtt gatcttcccg cacggccgcc caatcgcggg
    10981 cactgccctg gggatcggaa tcgactaaca gaacatcggc cccggcgagt tgcagggcgc
    11041 gggctagatg ggttgcgatg gtcgtcttgc ctgacccgcc tttctggtta agtacagcga
    11101 taaccttcat gcgttcccct tgcgtatttg tttatttact catcgcatca tatacgcagc
    11161 gaccgcatga cgcaagctgt tttactcaaa tacacatcac ctttttagac ggcggcgctc
    11221 ggtttcttca gcggccaagc tggccggcca ggccgccagc ttggcatcag acaaaccggc
    11281 caggatttca tgcagccgca cggttgagac gtgcgcgggc ggctcgaaca cgtacccggc
    11341 cgcgatcatc tccgcctcga tctcttcggt aatgaaaaac ggttcgtcct ggccgtcctg
    11401 gtgcggtttc atgcttgttc ctcttggcgt tcattctcgg cggccgccag ggcgtcggcc
    11461 tcggtcaatg cgtcctcacg gaaggcaccg cgccgcctgg cctcggtggg cgtcacttcc
    11521 tcgctgcgct caagtgcgcg gtacagggtc gagcgatgca cgccaagcag tgcagccgcc
    11581 tctttcacgg tgcggccttc ctggtcgatc agctcgcggg cgtgcgcgat ctgtgccggg
    11641 gtgagggtag ggcgggggcc aaacttcacg cctcgggcct tggcggcctc gcgcccgctc
    11701 cgggtgcggt cgatgattag ggaacgctcg aactcggcaa tgccggcgaa cacggtcaac
    11761 accatgcggc cggccggcgt ggtggtgtcg gcccacggct ctgccaggct acgcaggccc
    11821 gcgccggcct cctggatgcg ctcggcaatg tccagtaggt cgcgggtgct gcgggccagg
    11881 cggtctagcc tggtcactgt cacaacgtcg ccagggcgta ggtggtcaag catcctggcc
    11941 agctccgggc ggtcgcgcct ggtgccggtg atcttctcgg aaaacagctt ggtgcagccg
    12001 gccgcgtgca gttcggcccg ttggttggtc aagtcctggt cgtcggtgct gacgcgggca
    12061 tagcccagca ggccagcggc ggcgctcttg ttcatggcgt aatgtctccg gttctagtcg
    12121 caagtattct actttatgcg actaaaacac gcgacaagaa aacgccagga aaagggcagg
    12181 gcggcagcct gtcgcgtaac ttaggacttg tgcgacatgt cgttttcaga agacggctgc
    12241 actgaacgtc agaagccgac tgcactatag cagcggaggg gttggatcaa agtactttga
    12301 tcccgagggg aaccctgtgg ttggcatgca catacaaatg gacgaacgga taaacct
//


LOCUS       pBi2FC-C-MGGAGM-P2A_mTagBFP2       11472 bp DNA     circular SYN 22-FEB-2023
FEATURES             Location/Qualifiers
     misc_feature    54..78
                     /label=RB T-DNA repeat
                     /note="right border repeat from nopaline C58 T-DNA"
     primer_bind     281..297
                     /label=M13 fwd
                     /note="common sequencing primer, one of multiple similar 
                     variants"
     promoter        405..1083
                     /label=CaMV 35S promoter (enhanced)
                     /note="cauliflower mosaic virus 35S promoter with a 
                     duplicated enhancer region"
     CDS             1168..1419
                     /codon_start=1
                     /product="C-terminal fragment of mVenus for use in 
                     bimolecular fluorescence complementation (BiFC) (Kodama and
                     Hu, 2010)"
                     /label=VC155
     CDS             1168..1221
                     /codon_start=1
                     /label=Common Venus Fragment
     CDS             1420..1446
                     /codon_start=1
                     /product="HA (human influenza hemagglutinin) epitope tag"
                     /label=HA
     protein_bind    1465..1489
                     /gene="mutant version of attB"
                     /label=attB1
                     /bound_moiety="BP Clonase(TM)"
                     /note="recombination site for the Gateway(R) BP reaction"
     protein_bind    1465..1489
                     /gene="mutant version of attB"
                     /label=attB1
                     /bound_moiety="BP Clonase(TM)"
                     /note="recombination site for the Gateway(R) BP reaction"
     CDS             1492..1509
                     /codon_start=1
                     /label=Linker
     protein_bind    complement(1511..1535)
                     /gene="mutant version of attB"
                     /label=attB2
                     /bound_moiety="BP Clonase(TM)"
                     /note="recombination site for the Gateway(R) BP reaction"
     protein_bind    complement(1511..1535)
                     /gene="mutant version of attB"
                     /label=attB2
                     /bound_moiety="BP Clonase(TM)"
                     /note="recombination site for the Gateway(R) BP reaction"
     CDS             1543..1599
                     /codon_start=1
                     /product="2A peptide from porcine teschovirus-1 polyprotein
                     got from 35s_RUBY
                     "
                     /label=P2A
                     /note="Eukaryotic ribosomes fail to insert a peptide bond 
                     between the Gly and Pro residues, yielding separate 
                     polypeptides."
     CDS             1600..1620
                     /codon_start=1
                     /product="nuclear localization signal of SV40 (simian virus
                     40) large T antigen "
                     /label=SV40 NLS
     CDS             1621..1641
                     /codon_start=1
                     /product="nuclear localization signal of SV40 (simian virus
                     40) large T antigen"
                     /label=SV40 NLS
     CDS             1642..1662
                     /codon_start=1
                     /product="nuclear localization signal of SV40 (simian virus
                     40) large T antigen"
                     /label=SV40 NLS
     CDS             1663..2376
                     /codon_start=1
                     /label=mTagBFP2_Full
     misc_feature    1942..1944
                     /label=TGT>TGG
     misc_feature    2353..2376
                     /label=KL GHKLN From Fabio
     terminator      2393..2645
                     /label=NOS terminator
                     /note="nopaline synthase terminator and poly(A) signal"
     primer_bind     complement(2679..2695)
                     /label=M13 rev
                     /note="common sequencing primer, one of multiple similar 
                     variants"
     protein_bind    2703..2719
                     /label=lac operator
                     /bound_moiety="lac repressor encoded by lacI"
                     /note="The lac repressor binds to the lac operator to 
                     inhibit transcription in E. coli. This inhibition can be 
                     relieved by adding lactose or 
                     isopropyl-beta-D-thiogalactopyranoside (IPTG)."
     promoter        complement(2727..2757)
                     /label=lac promoter
                     /note="promoter for the E. coli lac operon"
     protein_bind    2772..2793
                     /label=CAP binding site
                     /bound_moiety="E. coli catabolite activator protein"
                     /note="CAP binding activates transcription in the presence 
                     of cAMP."
     terminator      2829..3081
                     /label=NOS terminator
                     /note="nopaline synthase terminator and poly(A) signal"
     CDS             complement(3232..4257)
                     /codon_start=1
                     /gene="aph(4)-Ia"
                     /product="aminoglycoside phosphotransferase from E. coli"
                     /label=HygR
                     /note="confers resistance to hygromycin"
     promoter        complement(4309..4488)
                     /label=NOS promoter
                     /note="nopaline synthase promoter"
     misc_feature    4994..5018
                     /label=LB T-DNA repeat
                     /note="left border repeat from nopaline C58 T-DNA"
     CDS             5539..6330
                     /codon_start=1
                     /gene="aadA"
                     /product="aminoglycoside adenylyltransferase (Murphy, 
                     1985)"
                     /label=SmR
                     /note="confers resistance to spectinomycin and 
                     streptomycin"
     rep_origin      6576..7164
                     /direction=RIGHT
                     /label=ori
                     /note="high-copy-number ColE1/pMB1/pBR322/pUC origin of 
                     replication"
     misc_feature    7350..7490
                     /label=bom
                     /note="basis of mobility region from pBR322"
     rep_origin      7834..8028
                     /label=pVS1 oriV
                     /note="origin of replication for the Pseudomonas plasmid 
                     pVS1 (Heeb et al., 2000)"
     CDS             complement(8094..9167)
                     /codon_start=1
                     /product="replication protein from the Pseudomonas plasmid 
                     pVS1 (Heeb et al., 2000)"
                     /label=pVS1 RepA
                     /translation="MSGRKPSGPVQIGAALGDDLVEKLKAAQAAQRQRIEAEARPGESW
                     QAAADRIRKESRQPPAAGAPSIRKPPKGDEQPDFFVPMLYDVGTRDSRSIMDVAVFRLS
                     KRDRRAGEVIRYELPDGHVEVSAGPAGMASVWDYDLVLMAVSHLTESMNRYREGKGDKP
                     GRVFRPHVADVLKFCRRADGGKQKDDLVETCIRLNTTHVAMQRTKKAKNGRLVTVSEGE
                     ALISRYKIVKSETGRPEYIEIELADWMYREITEGKNPDVLTVHPDYFLIDPGIGRFLYR
                     LARRAAGKAEARWLFKTIYERSGSAGEFKKFCFTVRKLIGSNDLPEYDLKEEAGQAGPI
                     LVMRYRNLIEGEASAGS"
     CDS             complement(9596..10225)
                     /codon_start=1
                     /product="stability protein from the Pseudomonas plasmid 
                     pVS1 (Heeb et al., 2000)"
                     /label=pVS1 StaA
ORIGIN
        1 tttcacgccc ttttaaatat ccgattattc taataaacgc tcttttctct taggtttacc
       61 cgccaatata tcctgtcaaa cactgatagt ttaaactgaa ggcgggaaac gacaatctga
      121 tccaagctca agctgctcta gcattcgcca ttcaggctgc gcaactgttg ggaagggcga
      181 tcggtgcggg cctcttcgct attacgccag ctggcgaaag ggggatgtgc tgcaaggcga
      241 ttaagttggg taacgccagg gttttcccag tcacgacgtt gtaaaacgac ggccagtgcc
      301 aagcttgcgt attggctaga gcagcttgcc aacatggtgg agcacgacac tctcgtctac
      361 tccaagaata tcaaagatac agtctcagaa gaccaaaggg ctattgagac ttttcaacaa
      421 agggtaatat cgggaaacct cctcggattc cattgcccag ctatctgtca cttcatcaaa
      481 aggacagtag aaaaggaagg tggcacctac aaatgccatc attgcgataa aggaaaggct
      541 atcgttcaag atgcctctgc cgacagtggt cccaaagatg gacccccacc cacgaggagc
      601 atcgtggaaa aagaagacgt tccaaccacg tcttcaaagc aagtggattg atgtgataac
      661 atggtggagc acgacactct cgtctactcc aagaatatca aagatacagt ctcagaagac
      721 caaagggcta ttgagacttt tcaacaaagg gtaatatcgg gaaacctcct cggattccat
      781 tgcccagcta tctgtcactt catcaaaagg acagtagaaa aggaaggtgg cacctacaaa
      841 tgccatcatt gcgataaagg aaaggctatc gttcaagatg cctctgccga cagtggtccc
      901 aaagatggac ccccacccac gaggagcatc gtggaaaaag aagacgttcc aaccacgtct
      961 tcaaagcaag tggattgatg tgatatctcc actgacgtaa gggatgacgc acaatcccac
     1021 tatccttcgc aagacccttc ctctatataa ggaagttcat ttcatttgga gaggacacgc
     1081 tgaaatcacc agtgtatttt tacaacaatt accaacaaca acaaacaaca aacaacatta
     1141 caattactat ttacaatttc tagaatggac aagcagaaga acggcatcaa ggccaacttc
     1201 aagatccgcc acaacatcga ggacggcggc gtgcagctcg ccgaccacta ccagcagaac
     1261 acccccatcg gcgacggccc cgtgctgctg cccgacaacc actacctgag ctaccagtcc
     1321 gccctgagca aagaccccaa cgagaagcgc gatcacatgg tcctgctgga gttcgtgacc
     1381 gccgccggga tcactctcgg catggacgag ctgtacaagt acccatacga tgttccagat
     1441 tacgctgggc ccaggcctac tagtacaagt ttgtacaaaa aagcaggctt aatgggtggt
     1501 gcaggaatga acccagcttt cttgtacaaa gtggttctcg aggcaaccaa ctttagcctg
     1561 ctcaagcaag caggagatgt tgaggaaaat cctggccccc ctaagaaaaa gagaaaggtt
     1621 ccgaaaaaga aaagaaaggt gccaaaaaaa aagagaaagg taatggtgag caagggcgag
     1681 gagcttatca aagagaatat gcacatgaag ttgtatatgg agggtactgt ggataaccat
     1741 cactttaaat gtacatcaga aggagaggga aagccttacg agggtactca aacaatgaga
     1801 attaaggttg tggagggtgg tcctcttcca tttgctttcg atatcttggc aacatctttt
     1861 ctctacggtt caaaaacttt cattaaccat acacagggta ttccagattt cttcaagcag
     1921 tcttttccag agggattcac ttgggaaaga gttactactt atgaggatgg tggtgttctt
     1981 actgcaactc aagatacatc tcttcaggat ggatgcttga tctataacgt taagatcaga
     2041 ggagttaatt tcacttcaaa cggacctgtt atgcaaaaga aaacattggg ttgggaggct
     2101 tttactgaga cattgtaccc agcagatgga ggtttggaag gaagaaacga tatggctctt
     2161 aaattggttg gaggttctca tctcatcgca aatgctaaaa ctacatatag atcaaagaaa
     2221 cctgctaaga acctcaaaat gccaggagtt tattacgtgg attacagact tgaaagaatt
     2281 aaagaggcaa acaacgaaac ttatgttgaa cagcatgagg ttgctgtggc aagatactgt
     2341 gatcttcctt ctaaactggg gcacaaactt aattaagagc tcgaatttcc ccgatcgttc
     2401 aaacatttgg caataaagtt tcttaagatt gaatcctgtt gccggtcttg cgatgattat
     2461 catataattt ctgttgaatt acgttaagca tgtaataatt aacatgtaat gcatgacgtt
     2521 atttatgaga tgggttttta tgattagagt cccgcaatta tacatttaat acgcgataga
     2581 aaacaaaata tagcgcgcaa actaggataa attatcgcgc gcggtgtcat ctatgttact
     2641 agatcgggaa ttggttccgg aaccaattcg taatcatggt catagctgtt tcctgtgtga
     2701 aattgttatc cgctcacaat tccacacaac atacgagccg gaagcataaa gtgtaaagcc
     2761 tggggtgcct aatgagtgag ctaactcaca ttaggctgaa ttaggcgcgc ctatttctat
     2821 taattcccga tctagtaaca tagatgacac cgcgcgcgat aatttatcct agtttgcgcg
     2881 ctatattttg ttttctatcg cgtattaaat gtataattgc gggactctaa tcataaaaac
     2941 ccatctcata aataacgtca tgcattacat gttaattatt acatgcttaa cgtaattcaa
     3001 cagaaattat atgataatca tcgcaagacc ggcaacagga ttcaatctta agaaacttta
     3061 ttgccaaatg tttgaacgat cggggaaatt cgggggatcg atcccgcgaa ctgtggacga
     3121 gaactgtgcc accaagcgta aggccgttct ctcgcatttg ccttgctagg ctcgcgcgag
     3181 ttgctggctg aggcgttctc gaaatcagct cttgttcggt cggcatctac tctattcctt
     3241 tgccctcgga cgagtgctgg ggcgtcggtt tccactatcg gcgagtactt ctacacagcc
     3301 atcggtccag acggccgcgc ttctgcgggc gatttgtgta cgcccgacag tcccggctcc
     3361 ggatcggacg attgcgtcgc atcgaccctg cgcccaagct gcatcatcga aattgccgtc
     3421 aaccaagctc tgatagagtt ggtcaagacc aatgcggagc atatacgccc ggagccgcgg
     3481 cgatcctgca agctccggat gcctccgctc gaagtagcgc gtctgctgct ccatacaagc
     3541 caaccacggc ctccagaaga agatgttggc gacctcgtat tgggaatccc cgaacatcgc
     3601 ctcgctccag tcaatgaccg ctgttatgcg gccattgtcc gtcaggacat tgttggagcc
     3661 gaaatccgcg tgcacgaggt gccggacttc ggggcagtcc tcggcccaaa gcatcagctc
     3721 atcgagagcc tgcgcgacgg acgcactgac ggtgtcgtcc atcacagttt gccagtgata
     3781 cacatgggga tcagcaatcg cgcatatgaa atcacgccat gtagtgtatt gaccgattcc
     3841 ttgcggtccg aatgggccga acccgctcgt ctggctaaga tcggccgcag cgatcgcatc
     3901 catggcctcc gcgaccggct gcagaacagc gggcagttcg gtttcaggca ggtcttgcaa
     3961 cgtgacaccc tgtgcacggc gggagatgca ataggtcagg ctctcgctga atgccccaat
     4021 gtcaagcact tccggaatcg ggagcgcggc cgatgcaaag tgccgataaa cataacgatc
     4081 tttgtagaaa ccatcggcgc agctatttac ccgcaggaca tatccacgcc ctcctacatc
     4141 gaagctgaaa gcacgagatt cttcgccctc cgagagctgc atcaggtcgg agacgctgtc
     4201 gaacttttcg atcagaaact tctcgacaga cgtcgcggtg agttcaggct ttttcatatc
     4261 ttattgcccc ccgggatcag atctggattg agagtgaata tgagactcta attggatacc
     4321 gaggggaatt tatggaacgt cagtggagca tttttgacaa gaaatatttg ctagctgata
     4381 gtgaccttag gcgacttttg aacgcgcaat aatggtttct gacgtatgtg cttagctcat
     4441 taaactccag aaacccgcgg ctgagtggct ccttcaacgt tgcggttctg tcagttccaa
     4501 acgtaaaacg gcttgtcccg cgtcatcggc gggggtcata acgtgactcc cttaattctc
     4561 cgctcatgat cttgatcccc tgcgccatca gatccttggc ggcaagaaag ccatccagtt
     4621 tactttgcag ggcttcccaa ccttaccaga gggcgcccca gctggcaatt ccggttcgct
     4681 tgctgtccat aaaaccgccc agtctagcta tcgccatgta agcccactgc aagctacctg
     4741 ctttctcttt gcgcttgcgt tttcccttgt ccagatagcc cagtagctga cattcatccg
     4801 gggtcagcac cgtttctgcg gactggcttt ctacgtgttc cgcttccttt agcagccctt
     4861 gcgccctgag tgcttgcggc agcgtgaagc tgatccgtcg agattaatag aaataaattc
     4921 agcctaattc ggcgttaatt cagtacatta aaaacgtccg caatgtgtta ttaagttgtc
     4981 taagcgtcaa tttgtttaca ccacaatata tcctgccacc agccagccaa cagctccccg
     5041 accggcagct cggcacaaaa tcaccactcg atacaggcag cccatcagtc cgggacggcg
     5101 tcagcgggag agccgttgta aggcggcaga ctttgctcat gttaccgatg ctattcggaa
     5161 gaacggcaac taagctgccg ggtttgaaac acggatgatc tcgcggaggg tagcatgttg
     5221 attgtaacga tgacagagcg ttgctgcctg tgatcaattc gggcacgaac ccagtggaca
     5281 taagcctgtt cggttcgtaa gctgtaatgc aagtagcgta tgcgctcacg caactggtcc
     5341 agaaccttga ccgaacgcag cggtggtaac ggcgcagtgg cggttttcat ggcttgttat
     5401 gactgttttt ttggggtaca gtctatgcct cgggcatcca agcagcaagc gcgttacgcc
     5461 gtgggtcgat gtttgatgtt atggagcagc aacgatgtta cgcagcaggg cagtcgccct
     5521 aaaacaaagt taaacatcat gggggaagcg gtgatcgccg aagtatcgac tcaactatca
     5581 gaggtagttg gcgtcatcga gcgccatctc gaaccgacgt tgctggccgt acatttgtac
     5641 ggctccgcag tggatggcgg cctgaagcca cacagtgata ttgatttgct ggttacggtg
     5701 accgtaaggc ttgatgaaac aacgcggcga gctttgatca acgacctttt ggaaacttcg
     5761 gcttcccctg gagagagcga gattctccgc gctgtagaag tcaccattgt tgtgcacgac
     5821 gacatcattc cgtggcgtta tccagctaag cgcgaactgc aatttggaga atggcagcgc
     5881 aatgacattc ttgcaggtat cttcgagcca gccacgatcg acattgatct ggctatcttg
     5941 ctgacaaaag caagagaaca tagcgttgcc ttggtaggtc cagcggcgga ggaactcttt
     6001 gatccggttc ctgaacagga tctatttgag gcgctaaatg aaaccttaac gctatggaac
     6061 tcgccgcccg actgggctgg cgatgagcga aatgtagtgc ttacgttgtc ccgcatttgg
     6121 tacagcgcag taaccggcaa aatcgcgccg aaggatgtcg ctgccgactg ggcaatggag
     6181 cgcctgccgg cccagtatca gcccgtcata cttgaagcta gacaggctta tcttggacaa
     6241 gaagaagatc gcttggcctc gcgcgcagat cagttggaag aatttgtcca ctacgtgaaa
     6301 ggcgagatca ccaaggtagt cggcaaataa tgtctagcta gaaattcgtt caagccgacg
     6361 ccgcttcgcg gcgcggctta actcaagcgt tagatgcact aagcacataa ttgctcacag
     6421 ccaaactatc aggtcaagtc tgcttttatt atttttaagc gtgcataata agccctacac
     6481 aaattgggag atatatcatg catgaccaaa atcccttaac gtgagttttc gttccactga
     6541 gcgtcagacc ccgtagaaaa gatcaaagga tcttcttgag atcctttttt tctgcgcgta
     6601 atctgctgct tgcaaacaaa aaaaccaccg ctaccagcgg tggtttgttt gccggatcaa
     6661 gagctaccaa ctctttttcc gaaggtaact ggcttcagca gagcgcagat accaaatact
     6721 gtccttctag tgtagccgta gttaggccac cacttcaaga actctgtagc accgcctaca
     6781 tacctcgctc tgctaatcct gttaccagtg gctgctgcca gtggcgataa gtcgtgtctt
     6841 accgggttgg actcaagacg atagttaccg gataaggcgc agcggtcggg ctgaacgggg
     6901 ggttcgtgca cacagcccag cttggagcga acgacctaca ccgaactgag atacctacag
     6961 cgtgagctat gagaaagcgc cacgcttccc gaagggagaa aggcggacag gtatccggta
     7021 agcggcaggg tcggaacagg agagcgcacg agggagcttc cagggggaaa cgcctggtat
     7081 ctttatagtc ctgtcgggtt tcgccacctc tgacttgagc gtcgattttt gtgatgctcg
     7141 tcaggggggc ggagcctatg gaaaaacgcc agcaacgcgg cctttttacg gttcctggcc
     7201 ttttgctggc cttttgctca catgttcttt cctgcgttat cccctgattc tgtggataac
     7261 cgtattaccg cctttgagtg agctgatacc gctcgccgca gccgaacgac cgagcgcagc
     7321 gagtcagtga gcgaggaagc ggaagagcgc ctgatgcggt attttctcct tacgcatctg
     7381 tgcggtattt cacaccgcat atggtgcact ctcagtacaa tctgctctga tgccgcatag
     7441 ttaagccagt atacactccg ctatcgctac gtgactgggt catggctgcg ccccgacacc
     7501 cgccaacacc cgctgacgcg ccctgacggg cttgtctgct cccggcatcc gcttacagac
     7561 aagctgtgac cgtctccggg agctgcatgt gtcagaggtt ttcaccgtca tcaccgaaac
     7621 gcgcgaggca gggtgccttg atgtgggcgc cggcggtcga gtggcgacgg cgcggcttgt
     7681 ccgcgccctg gtagattgcc tggccgtagg ccagccattt ttgagcggcc agcggccgcg
     7741 ataggccgac gcgaagcggc ggggcgtagg gagcgcagcg accgaagggt aggcgctttt
     7801 tgcagctctt cggctgtgcg ctggccagac agttatgcac aggccaggcg ggttttaaga
     7861 gttttaataa gttttaaaga gttttaggcg gaaaaatcgc cttttttctc ttttatatca
     7921 gtcacttaca tgtgtgaccg gttcccaatg tacggctttg ggttcccaat gtacgggttc
     7981 cggttcccaa tgtacggctt tgggttccca atgtacgtgc tatccacagg aaagagacct
     8041 tttcgacctt tttcccctgc tagggcaatt tgccctagca tctgctccgt acattaggaa
     8101 ccggcggatg cttcgccctc gatcaggttg cggtagcgca tgactaggat cgggccagcc
     8161 tgccccgcct cctccttcaa atcgtactcc ggcaggtcat ttgacccgat cagcttgcgc
     8221 acggtgaaac agaacttctt gaactctccg gcgctgccac tgcgttcgta gatcgtcttg
     8281 aacaaccatc tggcttctgc cttgcctgcg gcgcggcgtg ccaggcggta gagaaaacgg
     8341 ccgatgccgg gatcgatcaa aaagtaatcg gggtgaaccg tcagcacgtc cgggttcttg
     8401 ccttctgtga tctcgcggta catccaatca gctagctcga tctcgatgta ctccggccgc
     8461 ccggtttcgc tctttacgat cttgtagcgg ctaatcaagg cttcaccctc ggataccgtc
     8521 accaggcggc cgttcttggc cttcttcgta cgctgcatgg caacgtgcgt ggtgtttaac
     8581 cgaatgcagg tttctaccag gtcgtctttc tgctttccgc catcggctcg ccggcagaac
     8641 ttgagtacgt ccgcaacgtg tggacggaac acgcggccgg gcttgtctcc cttcccttcc
     8701 cggtatcggt tcatggattc ggttagatgg gaaaccgcca tcagtaccag gtcgtaatcc
     8761 cacacactgg ccatgccggc cggccctgcg gaaacctcta cgtgcccgtc tggaagctcg
     8821 tagcggatca cctcgccagc tcgtcggtca cgcttcgaca gacggaaaac ggccacgtcc
     8881 atgatgctgc gactatcgcg ggtgcccacg tcatagagca tcggaacgaa aaaatctggt
     8941 tgctcgtcgc ccttgggcgg cttcctaatc gacggcgcac cggctgccgg cggttgccgg
     9001 gattctttgc ggattcgatc agcggccgct tgccacgatt caccggggcg tgcttctgcc
     9061 tcgatgcgtt gccgctgggc ggcctgcgcg gccttcaact tctccaccag gtcatcaccc
     9121 agcgccgcgc cgatttgtac cgggccggat ggtttgcgac cgctcacgcc gattcctcgg
     9181 gcttgggggt tccagtgcca ttgcagggcc ggcagacaac ccagccgctt acgcctggcc
     9241 aaccgcccgt tcctccacac atggggcatt ccacggcgtc ggtgcctggt tgttcttgat
     9301 tttccatgcc gcctccttta gccgctaaaa ttcatctact catttattca tttgctcatt
     9361 tactctggta gctgcgcgat gtattcagat agcagctcgg taatggtctt gccttggcgt
     9421 accgcgtaca tcttcagctt ggtgtgatcc tccgccggca actgaaagtt gacccgcttc
     9481 atggctggcg tgtctgccag gctggccaac gttgcagcct tgctgctgcg tgcgctcgga
     9541 cggccggcac ttagcgtgtt tgtgcttttg ctcattttct ctttacctca ttaactcaaa
     9601 tgagttttga tttaatttca gcggccagcg cctggacctc gcgggcagcg tcgccctcgg
     9661 gttctgattc aagaacggtt gtgccggcgg cggcagtgcc tgggtagctc acgcgctgcg
     9721 tgatacggga ctcaagaatg ggcagctcgt acccggccag cgcctcggca acctcaccgc
     9781 cgatgcgcgt gcctttgatc gcccgcgaca cgacaaaggc cgcttgtagc cttccatccg
     9841 tgacctcaat gcgctgctta accagctcca ccaggtcggc ggtggcccat atgtcgtaag
     9901 ggcttggctg caccggaatc agcacgaagt cggctgcctt gatcgcggac acagccaagt
     9961 ccgccgcctg gggcgctccg tcgatcacta cgaagtcgcg ccggccgatg gccttcacgt
    10021 cgcggtcaat cgtcgggcgg tcgatgccga caacggttag cggttgatct tcccgcacgg
    10081 ccgcccaatc gcgggcactg ccctggggat cggaatcgac taacagaaca tcggccccgg
    10141 cgagttgcag ggcgcgggct agatgggttg cgatggtcgt cttgcctgac ccgcctttct
    10201 ggttaagtac agcgataacc ttcatgcgtt ccccttgcgt atttgtttat ttactcatcg
    10261 catcatatac gcagcgaccg catgacgcaa gctgttttac tcaaatacac atcacctttt
    10321 tagacggcgg cgctcggttt cttcagcggc caagctggcc ggccaggccg ccagcttggc
    10381 atcagacaaa ccggccagga tttcatgcag ccgcacggtt gagacgtgcg cgggcggctc
    10441 gaacacgtac ccggccgcga tcatctccgc ctcgatctct tcggtaatga aaaacggttc
    10501 gtcctggccg tcctggtgcg gtttcatgct tgttcctctt ggcgttcatt ctcggcggcc
    10561 gccagggcgt cggcctcggt caatgcgtcc tcacggaagg caccgcgccg cctggcctcg
    10621 gtgggcgtca cttcctcgct gcgctcaagt gcgcggtaca gggtcgagcg atgcacgcca
    10681 agcagtgcag ccgcctcttt cacggtgcgg ccttcctggt cgatcagctc gcgggcgtgc
    10741 gcgatctgtg ccggggtgag ggtagggcgg gggccaaact tcacgcctcg ggccttggcg
    10801 gcctcgcgcc cgctccgggt gcggtcgatg attagggaac gctcgaactc ggcaatgccg
    10861 gcgaacacgg tcaacaccat gcggccggcc ggcgtggtgg tgtcggccca cggctctgcc
    10921 aggctacgca ggcccgcgcc ggcctcctgg atgcgctcgg caatgtccag taggtcgcgg
    10981 gtgctgcggg ccaggcggtc tagcctggtc actgtcacaa cgtcgccagg gcgtaggtgg
    11041 tcaagcatcc tggccagctc cgggcggtcg cgcctggtgc cggtgatctt ctcggaaaac
    11101 agcttggtgc agccggccgc gtgcagttcg gcccgttggt tggtcaagtc ctggtcgtcg
    11161 gtgctgacgc gggcatagcc cagcaggcca gcggcggcgc tcttgttcat ggcgtaatgt
    11221 ctccggttct agtcgcaagt attctacttt atgcgactaa aacacgcgac aagaaaacgc
    11281 caggaaaagg gcagggcggc agcctgtcgc gtaacttagg acttgtgcga catgtcgttt
    11341 tcagaagacg gctgcactga acgtcagaag ccgactgcac tatagcagcg gaggggttgg
    11401 atcaaagtac tttgatcccg aggggaaccc tgtggttggc atgcacatac aaatggacga
    11461 acggataaac ct
//


LOCUS       pBi2FC-N-MGGAGM-P2A_mCherry       11736 bp DNA     circular SYN 22-FEB-2023
FEATURES             Location/Qualifiers
     misc_feature    54..78
                     /label=RB T-DNA repeat
                     /note="right border repeat from nopaline C58 T-DNA"
     primer_bind     281..297
                     /label=M13 fwd
                     /note="common sequencing primer, one of multiple similar 
                     variants"
     promoter        405..1083
                     /label=CaMV 35S promoter (enhanced)
                     /note="cauliflower mosaic virus 35S promoter with a 
                     duplicated enhancer region"
     CDS             1165..1683
                     /codon_start=1
                     /product="N-terminal fragment of mVenus for use in 
                     bimolecular fluorescence complementation (BiFC) (Kodama and
                     Hu, 2010)"
                     /label=VN173
     CDS             1630..1683
                     /codon_start=1
                     /label=Common Venus Fragment
     CDS             1684..1713
                     /codon_start=1
                     /product="Myc (human c-Myc proto-oncogene) epitope tag"
                     /label=Myc
     protein_bind    1732..1756
                     /gene="mutant version of attB"
                     /label=attB1
                     /bound_moiety="BP Clonase(TM)"
                     /note="recombination site for the Gateway(R) BP reaction"
     protein_bind    1732..1756
                     /gene="mutant version of attB"
                     /label=attB1
                     /bound_moiety="BP Clonase(TM)"
                     /note="recombination site for the Gateway(R) BP reaction"
     CDS             1759..1776
                     /codon_start=1
                     /label=Linker
     protein_bind    complement(1778..1802)
                     /gene="mutant version of attB"
                     /label=attB2
                     /bound_moiety="BP Clonase(TM)"
                     /note="recombination site for the Gateway(R) BP reaction"
     protein_bind    complement(1778..1802)
                     /gene="mutant version of attB"
                     /label=attB2
                     /bound_moiety="BP Clonase(TM)"
                     /note="recombination site for the Gateway(R) BP reaction"
     CDS             1810..1866
                     /codon_start=1
                     /product="2A peptide from porcine teschovirus-1 
                     polyprotein"
                     /label=P2A
                     /note="Eukaryotic ribosomes fail to insert a peptide bond 
                     between the Gly and Pro residues, yielding separate 
                     polypeptides."
     CDS             1867..1887
                     /codon_start=1
                     /product="nuclear localization signal of SV40 (simian virus
                     40) large T antigen"
                     /label=SV40 NLS
     CDS             1888..1908
                     /codon_start=1
                     /product="nuclear localization signal of SV40 (simian virus
                     40) large T antigen"
                     /label=SV40 NLS
     CDS             1909..1929
                     /codon_start=1
                     /product="nuclear localization signal of SV40 (simian virus
                     40) large T antigen"
                     /label=SV40 NLS
     CDS             1930..2640
                     /codon_start=1
                     /product="monomeric derivative of DsRed fluorescent protein
                     (Shaner et al., 2004)"
                     /label=mCherry
                     /note="mammalian codon-optimized"
     terminator      2657..2909
                     /label=NOS terminator
                     /note="nopaline synthase terminator and poly(A) signal"
     primer_bind     complement(2943..2959)
                     /label=M13 rev
                     /note="common sequencing primer, one of multiple similar 
                     variants"
     protein_bind    2967..2983
                     /label=lac operator
                     /bound_moiety="lac repressor encoded by lacI"
                     /note="The lac repressor binds to the lac operator to 
                     inhibit transcription in E. coli. This inhibition can be 
                     relieved by adding lactose or 
                     isopropyl-beta-D-thiogalactopyranoside (IPTG)."
     promoter        complement(2991..3021)
                     /label=lac promoter
                     /note="promoter for the E. coli lac operon"
     protein_bind    3036..3057
                     /label=CAP binding site
                     /bound_moiety="E. coli catabolite activator protein"
                     /note="CAP binding activates transcription in the presence 
                     of cAMP."
     terminator      3093..3345
                     /label=NOS terminator
                     /note="nopaline synthase terminator and poly(A) signal"
     CDS             complement(3496..4521)
                     /codon_start=1
                     /gene="aph(4)-Ia"
                     /product="aminoglycoside phosphotransferase from E. coli"
                     /label=HygR
                     /note="confers resistance to hygromycin"
     promoter        complement(4573..4752)
                     /label=NOS promoter
                     /note="nopaline synthase promoter"
     misc_feature    5258..5282
                     /label=LB T-DNA repeat
                     /note="left border repeat from nopaline C58 T-DNA"
     CDS             5803..6594
                     /codon_start=1
                     /gene="aadA"
                     /product="aminoglycoside adenylyltransferase (Murphy, 
                     1985)"
                     /label=SmR
                     /note="confers resistance to spectinomycin and 
                     streptomycin"
     rep_origin      6840..7428
                     /direction=RIGHT
                     /label=ori
                     /note="high-copy-number ColE1/pMB1/pBR322/pUC origin of 
                     replication"
     misc_feature    7614..7754
                     /label=bom
                     /note="basis of mobility region from pBR322"
     rep_origin      8098..8292
                     /label=pVS1 oriV
                     /note="origin of replication for the Pseudomonas plasmid 
                     pVS1 (Heeb et al., 2000)"
     CDS             complement(8358..9431)
                     /codon_start=1
                     /product="replication protein from the Pseudomonas plasmid 
                     pVS1 (Heeb et al., 2000)"
                     /label=pVS1 RepA
                     /translation="MSGRKPSGPVQIGAALGDDLVEKLKAAQAAQRQRIEAEARPGESW
                     QAAADRIRKESRQPPAAGAPSIRKPPKGDEQPDFFVPMLYDVGTRDSRSIMDVAVFRLS
                     KRDRRAGEVIRYELPDGHVEVSAGPAGMASVWDYDLVLMAVSHLTESMNRYREGKGDKP
                     GRVFRPHVADVLKFCRRADGGKQKDDLVETCIRLNTTHVAMQRTKKAKNGRLVTVSEGE
                     ALISRYKIVKSETGRPEYIEIELADWMYREITEGKNPDVLTVHPDYFLIDPGIGRFLYR
                     LARRAAGKAEARWLFKTIYERSGSAGEFKKFCFTVRKLIGSNDLPEYDLKEEAGQAGPI
                     LVMRYRNLIEGEASAGS"
     CDS             complement(9860..10489)
                     /codon_start=1
                     /product="stability protein from the Pseudomonas plasmid 
                     pVS1 (Heeb et al., 2000)"
                     /label=pVS1 StaA
ORIGIN
        1 tttcacgccc ttttaaatat ccgattattc taataaacgc tcttttctct taggtttacc
       61 cgccaatata tcctgtcaaa cactgatagt ttaaactgaa ggcgggaaac gacaatctga
      121 tccaagctca agctgctcta gcattcgcca ttcaggctgc gcaactgttg ggaagggcga
      181 tcggtgcggg cctcttcgct attacgccag ctggcgaaag ggggatgtgc tgcaaggcga
      241 ttaagttggg taacgccagg gttttcccag tcacgacgtt gtaaaacgac ggccagtgcc
      301 aagcttgcgt attggctaga gcagcttgcc aacatggtgg agcacgacac tctcgtctac
      361 tccaagaata tcaaagatac agtctcagaa gaccaaaggg ctattgagac ttttcaacaa
      421 agggtaatat cgggaaacct cctcggattc cattgcccag ctatctgtca cttcatcaaa
      481 aggacagtag aaaaggaagg tggcacctac aaatgccatc attgcgataa aggaaaggct
      541 atcgttcaag atgcctctgc cgacagtggt cccaaagatg gacccccacc cacgaggagc
      601 atcgtggaaa aagaagacgt tccaaccacg tcttcaaagc aagtggattg atgtgataac
      661 atggtggagc acgacactct cgtctactcc aagaatatca aagatacagt ctcagaagac
      721 caaagggcta ttgagacttt tcaacaaagg gtaatatcgg gaaacctcct cggattccat
      781 tgcccagcta tctgtcactt catcaaaagg acagtagaaa aggaaggtgg cacctacaaa
      841 tgccatcatt gcgataaagg aaaggctatc gttcaagatg cctctgccga cagtggtccc
      901 aaagatggac ccccacccac gaggagcatc gtggaaaaag aagacgttcc aaccacgtct
      961 tcaaagcaag tggattgatg tgatatctcc actgacgtaa gggatgacgc acaatcccac
     1021 tatccttcgc aagacccttc ctctatataa ggaagttcat ttcatttgga gaggacacgc
     1081 tgaaatcacc agtgtatttt tacaacaatt accaacaaca acaaacaaca aacaacatta
     1141 caattactat ttacaatttc tagaatggtg agcaagggcg aggagctgtt caccggggtg
     1201 gtgcccatcc tggtcgagct ggacggcgac gtaaacggcc acaagttcag cgtgtccggc
     1261 gagggcgagg gcgatgccac ctacggcaag ctgaccctga agctgatctg caccaccggc
     1321 aagctgcccg tgccctggcc caccctcgtg accaccctgg gctacggcct gcagtgcttc
     1381 gcccgctacc ccgaccacat gaagcagcac gacttcttca agtccgccat gcccgaaggc
     1441 tacgtccagg agcgcaccat cttcttcaag gacgacggca actacaagac ccgcgccgag
     1501 gtgaagttcg agggcgacac cctggtgaac cgcatcgagc tgaagggcat cgacttcaag
     1561 gaggacggca acatcctggg gcacaagctg gagtacaact acaacagcca caacgtctat
     1621 atcaccgccg acaagcagaa gaacggcatc aaggccaact tcaagatccg ccacaacatc
     1681 gaggagcaaa agttgatttc tgaggaggat cttgggccca ggcctactag tacaagtttg
     1741 tacaaaaaag caggcttaat gggtggtgca ggaatgaacc cagctttctt gtacaaagtg
     1801 gttctcgagg caaccaactt tagcctgctc aagcaagcag gagatgttga ggaaaatcct
     1861 ggccccccta agaaaaagag aaaggttccg aaaaagaaaa gaaaggtgcc aaaaaaaaag
     1921 agaaaggtaa tggtgagcaa gggcgaggag gataacatgg ccatcatcaa ggagttcatg
     1981 cgcttcaagg tgcacatgga gggctccgtg aacggccacg agttcgagat cgagggcgag
     2041 ggcgagggcc gcccctacga gggcacccag accgccaagc tgaaggtgac caagggtggc
     2101 cccctgccct tcgcctggga catcctgtcc cctcagttca tgtacggctc caaggcctac
     2161 gtgaagcacc ccgccgacat ccccgactac ttgaagctgt ccttccccga gggcttcaag
     2221 tgggagcgcg tgatgaactt cgaggacggc ggcgtggtga ccgtgaccca ggactcctcc
     2281 ctgcaggacg gcgagttcat ctacaaggtg aagctgcgcg gcaccaactt cccctccgac
     2341 ggccccgtaa tgcagaagaa gaccatgggc tgggaggcct cctccgagcg gatgtacccc
     2401 gaggacggcg ccctgaaggg cgagatcaag cagaggctga agctgaagga cggcggccac
     2461 tacgacgctg aggtcaagac cacctacaag gccaagaagc ccgtgcagct gcccggcgcc
     2521 tacaacgtca acatcaagtt ggacatcacc tcccacaacg aggactacac catcgtggaa
     2581 cagtacgaac gcgccgaggg ccgccactcc accggcggca tggacgagct gtacaagtaa
     2641 gagctcgaat ttccccgatc gttcaaacat ttggcaataa agtttcttaa gattgaatcc
     2701 tgttgccggt cttgcgatga ttatcatata atttctgttg aattacgtta agcatgtaat
     2761 aattaacatg taatgcatga cgttatttat gagatgggtt tttatgatta gagtcccgca
     2821 attatacatt taatacgcga tagaaaacaa aatatagcgc gcaaactagg ataaattatc
     2881 gcgcgcggtg tcatctatgt tactagatcg ggaattggtt ccggaaccaa ttcgtaatca
     2941 tggtcatagc tgtttcctgt gtgaaattgt tatccgctca caattccaca caacatacga
     3001 gccggaagca taaagtgtaa agcctggggt gcctaatgag tgagctaact cacattaggc
     3061 tgaattaggc gcgcctattt ctattaattc ccgatctagt aacatagatg acaccgcgcg
     3121 cgataattta tcctagtttg cgcgctatat tttgttttct atcgcgtatt aaatgtataa
     3181 ttgcgggact ctaatcataa aaacccatct cataaataac gtcatgcatt acatgttaat
     3241 tattacatgc ttaacgtaat tcaacagaaa ttatatgata atcatcgcaa gaccggcaac
     3301 aggattcaat cttaagaaac tttattgcca aatgtttgaa cgatcgggga aattcggggg
     3361 atcgatcccg cgaactgtgg acgagaactg tgccaccaag cgtaaggccg ttctctcgca
     3421 tttgccttgc taggctcgcg cgagttgctg gctgaggcgt tctcgaaatc agctcttgtt
     3481 cggtcggcat ctactctatt cctttgccct cggacgagtg ctggggcgtc ggtttccact
     3541 atcggcgagt acttctacac agccatcggt ccagacggcc gcgcttctgc gggcgatttg
     3601 tgtacgcccg acagtcccgg ctccggatcg gacgattgcg tcgcatcgac cctgcgccca
     3661 agctgcatca tcgaaattgc cgtcaaccaa gctctgatag agttggtcaa gaccaatgcg
     3721 gagcatatac gcccggagcc gcggcgatcc tgcaagctcc ggatgcctcc gctcgaagta
     3781 gcgcgtctgc tgctccatac aagccaacca cggcctccag aagaagatgt tggcgacctc
     3841 gtattgggaa tccccgaaca tcgcctcgct ccagtcaatg accgctgtta tgcggccatt
     3901 gtccgtcagg acattgttgg agccgaaatc cgcgtgcacg aggtgccgga cttcggggca
     3961 gtcctcggcc caaagcatca gctcatcgag agcctgcgcg acggacgcac tgacggtgtc
     4021 gtccatcaca gtttgccagt gatacacatg gggatcagca atcgcgcata tgaaatcacg
     4081 ccatgtagtg tattgaccga ttccttgcgg tccgaatggg ccgaacccgc tcgtctggct
     4141 aagatcggcc gcagcgatcg catccatggc ctccgcgacc ggctgcagaa cagcgggcag
     4201 ttcggtttca ggcaggtctt gcaacgtgac accctgtgca cggcgggaga tgcaataggt
     4261 caggctctcg ctgaatgccc caatgtcaag cacttccgga atcgggagcg cggccgatgc
     4321 aaagtgccga taaacataac gatctttgta gaaaccatcg gcgcagctat ttacccgcag
     4381 gacatatcca cgccctccta catcgaagct gaaagcacga gattcttcgc cctccgagag
     4441 ctgcatcagg tcggagacgc tgtcgaactt ttcgatcaga aacttctcga cagacgtcgc
     4501 ggtgagttca ggctttttca tatcttattg ccccccggga tcagatctgg attgagagtg
     4561 aatatgagac tctaattgga taccgagggg aatttatgga acgtcagtgg agcatttttg
     4621 acaagaaata tttgctagct gatagtgacc ttaggcgact tttgaacgcg caataatggt
     4681 ttctgacgta tgtgcttagc tcattaaact ccagaaaccc gcggctgagt ggctccttca
     4741 acgttgcggt tctgtcagtt ccaaacgtaa aacggcttgt cccgcgtcat cggcgggggt
     4801 cataacgtga ctcccttaat tctccgctca tgatcttgat cccctgcgcc atcagatcct
     4861 tggcggcaag aaagccatcc agtttacttt gcagggcttc ccaaccttac cagagggcgc
     4921 cccagctggc aattccggtt cgcttgctgt ccataaaacc gcccagtcta gctatcgcca
     4981 tgtaagccca ctgcaagcta cctgctttct ctttgcgctt gcgttttccc ttgtccagat
     5041 agcccagtag ctgacattca tccggggtca gcaccgtttc tgcggactgg ctttctacgt
     5101 gttccgcttc ctttagcagc ccttgcgccc tgagtgcttg cggcagcgtg aagctgatcc
     5161 gtcgagatta atagaaataa attcagccta attcggcgtt aattcagtac attaaaaacg
     5221 tccgcaatgt gttattaagt tgtctaagcg tcaatttgtt tacaccacaa tatatcctgc
     5281 caccagccag ccaacagctc cccgaccggc agctcggcac aaaatcacca ctcgatacag
     5341 gcagcccatc agtccgggac ggcgtcagcg ggagagccgt tgtaaggcgg cagactttgc
     5401 tcatgttacc gatgctattc ggaagaacgg caactaagct gccgggtttg aaacacggat
     5461 gatctcgcgg agggtagcat gttgattgta acgatgacag agcgttgctg cctgtgatca
     5521 attcgggcac gaacccagtg gacataagcc tgttcggttc gtaagctgta atgcaagtag
     5581 cgtatgcgct cacgcaactg gtccagaacc ttgaccgaac gcagcggtgg taacggcgca
     5641 gtggcggttt tcatggcttg ttatgactgt ttttttgggg tacagtctat gcctcgggca
     5701 tccaagcagc aagcgcgtta cgccgtgggt cgatgtttga tgttatggag cagcaacgat
     5761 gttacgcagc agggcagtcg ccctaaaaca aagttaaaca tcatggggga agcggtgatc
     5821 gccgaagtat cgactcaact atcagaggta gttggcgtca tcgagcgcca tctcgaaccg
     5881 acgttgctgg ccgtacattt gtacggctcc gcagtggatg gcggcctgaa gccacacagt
     5941 gatattgatt tgctggttac ggtgaccgta aggcttgatg aaacaacgcg gcgagctttg
     6001 atcaacgacc ttttggaaac ttcggcttcc cctggagaga gcgagattct ccgcgctgta
     6061 gaagtcacca ttgttgtgca cgacgacatc attccgtggc gttatccagc taagcgcgaa
     6121 ctgcaatttg gagaatggca gcgcaatgac attcttgcag gtatcttcga gccagccacg
     6181 atcgacattg atctggctat cttgctgaca aaagcaagag aacatagcgt tgccttggta
     6241 ggtccagcgg cggaggaact ctttgatccg gttcctgaac aggatctatt tgaggcgcta
     6301 aatgaaacct taacgctatg gaactcgccg cccgactggg ctggcgatga gcgaaatgta
     6361 gtgcttacgt tgtcccgcat ttggtacagc gcagtaaccg gcaaaatcgc gccgaaggat
     6421 gtcgctgccg actgggcaat ggagcgcctg ccggcccagt atcagcccgt catacttgaa
     6481 gctagacagg cttatcttgg acaagaagaa gatcgcttgg cctcgcgcgc agatcagttg
     6541 gaagaatttg tccactacgt gaaaggcgag atcaccaagg tagtcggcaa ataatgtcta
     6601 gctagaaatt cgttcaagcc gacgccgctt cgcggcgcgg cttaactcaa gcgttagatg
     6661 cactaagcac ataattgctc acagccaaac tatcaggtca agtctgcttt tattattttt
     6721 aagcgtgcat aataagccct acacaaattg ggagatatat catgcatgac caaaatccct
     6781 taacgtgagt tttcgttcca ctgagcgtca gaccccgtag aaaagatcaa aggatcttct
     6841 tgagatcctt tttttctgcg cgtaatctgc tgcttgcaaa caaaaaaacc accgctacca
     6901 gcggtggttt gtttgccgga tcaagagcta ccaactcttt ttccgaaggt aactggcttc
     6961 agcagagcgc agataccaaa tactgtcctt ctagtgtagc cgtagttagg ccaccacttc
     7021 aagaactctg tagcaccgcc tacatacctc gctctgctaa tcctgttacc agtggctgct
     7081 gccagtggcg ataagtcgtg tcttaccggg ttggactcaa gacgatagtt accggataag
     7141 gcgcagcggt cgggctgaac ggggggttcg tgcacacagc ccagcttgga gcgaacgacc
     7201 tacaccgaac tgagatacct acagcgtgag ctatgagaaa gcgccacgct tcccgaaggg
     7261 agaaaggcgg acaggtatcc ggtaagcggc agggtcggaa caggagagcg cacgagggag
     7321 cttccagggg gaaacgcctg gtatctttat agtcctgtcg ggtttcgcca cctctgactt
     7381 gagcgtcgat ttttgtgatg ctcgtcaggg gggcggagcc tatggaaaaa cgccagcaac
     7441 gcggcctttt tacggttcct ggccttttgc tggccttttg ctcacatgtt ctttcctgcg
     7501 ttatcccctg attctgtgga taaccgtatt accgcctttg agtgagctga taccgctcgc
     7561 cgcagccgaa cgaccgagcg cagcgagtca gtgagcgagg aagcggaaga gcgcctgatg
     7621 cggtattttc tccttacgca tctgtgcggt atttcacacc gcatatggtg cactctcagt
     7681 acaatctgct ctgatgccgc atagttaagc cagtatacac tccgctatcg ctacgtgact
     7741 gggtcatggc tgcgccccga cacccgccaa cacccgctga cgcgccctga cgggcttgtc
     7801 tgctcccggc atccgcttac agacaagctg tgaccgtctc cgggagctgc atgtgtcaga
     7861 ggttttcacc gtcatcaccg aaacgcgcga ggcagggtgc cttgatgtgg gcgccggcgg
     7921 tcgagtggcg acggcgcggc ttgtccgcgc cctggtagat tgcctggccg taggccagcc
     7981 atttttgagc ggccagcggc cgcgataggc cgacgcgaag cggcggggcg tagggagcgc
     8041 agcgaccgaa gggtaggcgc tttttgcagc tcttcggctg tgcgctggcc agacagttat
     8101 gcacaggcca ggcgggtttt aagagtttta ataagtttta aagagtttta ggcggaaaaa
     8161 tcgccttttt tctcttttat atcagtcact tacatgtgtg accggttccc aatgtacggc
     8221 tttgggttcc caatgtacgg gttccggttc ccaatgtacg gctttgggtt cccaatgtac
     8281 gtgctatcca caggaaagag accttttcga cctttttccc ctgctagggc aatttgccct
     8341 agcatctgct ccgtacatta ggaaccggcg gatgcttcgc cctcgatcag gttgcggtag
     8401 cgcatgacta ggatcgggcc agcctgcccc gcctcctcct tcaaatcgta ctccggcagg
     8461 tcatttgacc cgatcagctt gcgcacggtg aaacagaact tcttgaactc tccggcgctg
     8521 ccactgcgtt cgtagatcgt cttgaacaac catctggctt ctgccttgcc tgcggcgcgg
     8581 cgtgccaggc ggtagagaaa acggccgatg ccgggatcga tcaaaaagta atcggggtga
     8641 accgtcagca cgtccgggtt cttgccttct gtgatctcgc ggtacatcca atcagctagc
     8701 tcgatctcga tgtactccgg ccgcccggtt tcgctcttta cgatcttgta gcggctaatc
     8761 aaggcttcac cctcggatac cgtcaccagg cggccgttct tggccttctt cgtacgctgc
     8821 atggcaacgt gcgtggtgtt taaccgaatg caggtttcta ccaggtcgtc tttctgcttt
     8881 ccgccatcgg ctcgccggca gaacttgagt acgtccgcaa cgtgtggacg gaacacgcgg
     8941 ccgggcttgt ctcccttccc ttcccggtat cggttcatgg attcggttag atgggaaacc
     9001 gccatcagta ccaggtcgta atcccacaca ctggccatgc cggccggccc tgcggaaacc
     9061 tctacgtgcc cgtctggaag ctcgtagcgg atcacctcgc cagctcgtcg gtcacgcttc
     9121 gacagacgga aaacggccac gtccatgatg ctgcgactat cgcgggtgcc cacgtcatag
     9181 agcatcggaa cgaaaaaatc tggttgctcg tcgcccttgg gcggcttcct aatcgacggc
     9241 gcaccggctg ccggcggttg ccgggattct ttgcggattc gatcagcggc cgcttgccac
     9301 gattcaccgg ggcgtgcttc tgcctcgatg cgttgccgct gggcggcctg cgcggccttc
     9361 aacttctcca ccaggtcatc acccagcgcc gcgccgattt gtaccgggcc ggatggtttg
     9421 cgaccgctca cgccgattcc tcgggcttgg gggttccagt gccattgcag ggccggcaga
     9481 caacccagcc gcttacgcct ggccaaccgc ccgttcctcc acacatgggg cattccacgg
     9541 cgtcggtgcc tggttgttct tgattttcca tgccgcctcc tttagccgct aaaattcatc
     9601 tactcattta ttcatttgct catttactct ggtagctgcg cgatgtattc agatagcagc
     9661 tcggtaatgg tcttgccttg gcgtaccgcg tacatcttca gcttggtgtg atcctccgcc
     9721 ggcaactgaa agttgacccg cttcatggct ggcgtgtctg ccaggctggc caacgttgca
     9781 gccttgctgc tgcgtgcgct cggacggccg gcacttagcg tgtttgtgct tttgctcatt
     9841 ttctctttac ctcattaact caaatgagtt ttgatttaat ttcagcggcc agcgcctgga
     9901 cctcgcgggc agcgtcgccc tcgggttctg attcaagaac ggttgtgccg gcggcggcag
     9961 tgcctgggta gctcacgcgc tgcgtgatac gggactcaag aatgggcagc tcgtacccgg
    10021 ccagcgcctc ggcaacctca ccgccgatgc gcgtgccttt gatcgcccgc gacacgacaa
    10081 aggccgcttg tagccttcca tccgtgacct caatgcgctg cttaaccagc tccaccaggt
    10141 cggcggtggc ccatatgtcg taagggcttg gctgcaccgg aatcagcacg aagtcggctg
    10201 ccttgatcgc ggacacagcc aagtccgccg cctggggcgc tccgtcgatc actacgaagt
    10261 cgcgccggcc gatggccttc acgtcgcggt caatcgtcgg gcggtcgatg ccgacaacgg
    10321 ttagcggttg atcttcccgc acggccgccc aatcgcgggc actgccctgg ggatcggaat
    10381 cgactaacag aacatcggcc ccggcgagtt gcagggcgcg ggctagatgg gttgcgatgg
    10441 tcgtcttgcc tgacccgcct ttctggttaa gtacagcgat aaccttcatg cgttcccctt
    10501 gcgtatttgt ttatttactc atcgcatcat atacgcagcg accgcatgac gcaagctgtt
    10561 ttactcaaat acacatcacc tttttagacg gcggcgctcg gtttcttcag cggccaagct
    10621 ggccggccag gccgccagct tggcatcaga caaaccggcc aggatttcat gcagccgcac
    10681 ggttgagacg tgcgcgggcg gctcgaacac gtacccggcc gcgatcatct ccgcctcgat
    10741 ctcttcggta atgaaaaacg gttcgtcctg gccgtcctgg tgcggtttca tgcttgttcc
    10801 tcttggcgtt cattctcggc ggccgccagg gcgtcggcct cggtcaatgc gtcctcacgg
    10861 aaggcaccgc gccgcctggc ctcggtgggc gtcacttcct cgctgcgctc aagtgcgcgg
    10921 tacagggtcg agcgatgcac gccaagcagt gcagccgcct ctttcacggt gcggccttcc
    10981 tggtcgatca gctcgcgggc gtgcgcgatc tgtgccgggg tgagggtagg gcgggggcca
    11041 aacttcacgc ctcgggcctt ggcggcctcg cgcccgctcc gggtgcggtc gatgattagg
    11101 gaacgctcga actcggcaat gccggcgaac acggtcaaca ccatgcggcc ggccggcgtg
    11161 gtggtgtcgg cccacggctc tgccaggcta cgcaggcccg cgccggcctc ctggatgcgc
    11221 tcggcaatgt ccagtaggtc gcgggtgctg cgggccaggc ggtctagcct ggtcactgtc
    11281 acaacgtcgc cagggcgtag gtggtcaagc atcctggcca gctccgggcg gtcgcgcctg
    11341 gtgccggtga tcttctcgga aaacagcttg gtgcagccgg ccgcgtgcag ttcggcccgt
    11401 tggttggtca agtcctggtc gtcggtgctg acgcgggcat agcccagcag gccagcggcg
    11461 gcgctcttgt tcatggcgta atgtctccgg ttctagtcgc aagtattcta ctttatgcga
    11521 ctaaaacacg cgacaagaaa acgccaggaa aagggcaggg cggcagcctg tcgcgtaact
    11581 taggacttgt gcgacatgtc gttttcagaa gacggctgca ctgaacgtca gaagccgact
    11641 gcactatagc agcggagggg ttggatcaaa gtactttgat cccgagggga accctgtggt
    11701 tggcatgcac atacaaatgg acgaacggat aaacct
//


LOCUS       pBi2FC-C-GW-P2A_mTagBFP2       13669 bp DNA     circular SYN 22-FEB-2023
FEATURES             Location/Qualifiers
     misc_feature    54..78
                     /label=RB T-DNA repeat
                     /note="right border repeat from nopaline C58 T-DNA"
     primer_bind     281..297
                     /label=M13 fwd
                     /note="common sequencing primer, one of multiple similar 
                     variants"
     promoter        405..1083
                     /label=CaMV 35S promoter (enhanced)
                     /note="cauliflower mosaic virus 35S promoter with a 
                     duplicated enhancer region"
     CDS             1168..1419
                     /codon_start=1
                     /product="C-terminal fragment of mVenus for use in 
                     bimolecular fluorescence complementation (BiFC) (Kodama and
                     Hu, 2010)"
                     /label=VC155
     CDS             1168..1221
                     /codon_start=1
                     /label=Common Venus Fragment
     CDS             1420..1446
                     /codon_start=1
                     /product="HA (human influenza hemagglutinin) epitope tag"
                     /label=HA
     protein_bind    1465..1589
                     /gene="mutant version of attR"
                     /label=attR1
                     /bound_moiety="LR Clonase(TM)"
                     /note="recombination site for the Gateway(R) LR reaction"
     misc_feature    1905..1917
                     /label=158_better
     CDS             complement(2018..2323)
                     /codon_start=1
                     /gene="ccdB"
                     /product="CcdB, a bacterial toxin that poisons DNA gyrase"
                     /label=ccdB
                     /note="Plasmids containing the ccdB gene cannot be 
                     propagated in standard E. coli strains."
     CDS             complement(2668..3327)
                     /codon_start=1
                     /gene="cat"
                     /product="chloramphenicol acetyltransferase"
                     /label=CmR
                     /note="confers resistance to chloramphenicol"
     promoter        complement(3328..3430)
                     /label=cat promoter
                     /note="promoter of the E. coli cat gene encoding 
                     chloramphenicol acetyltransferase"
     protein_bind    complement(3608..3732)
                     /gene="mutant version of attR"
                     /label=attR2
                     /bound_moiety="LR Clonase(TM)"
                     /note="recombination site for the Gateway(R) LR reaction"
     CDS             3740..3796
                     /codon_start=1
                     /product="2A peptide from porcine teschovirus-1 polyprotein
                     got from 35s_RUBY
                     "
                     /label=P2A
                     /note="Eukaryotic ribosomes fail to insert a peptide bond 
                     between the Gly and Pro residues, yielding separate 
                     polypeptides."
     CDS             3797..3817
                     /codon_start=1
                     /product="nuclear localization signal of SV40 (simian virus
                     40) large T antigen "
                     /label=SV40 NLS
     CDS             3818..3838
                     /codon_start=1
                     /product="nuclear localization signal of SV40 (simian virus
                     40) large T antigen"
                     /label=SV40 NLS
     CDS             3839..3859
                     /codon_start=1
                     /product="nuclear localization signal of SV40 (simian virus
                     40) large T antigen"
                     /label=SV40 NLS
     CDS             3860..4573
                     /codon_start=1
                     /label=mTagBFP2_Full
     misc_feature    4139..4141
                     /label=TGT>TGG
     misc_feature    4550..4573
                     /label=KL GHKLN From Fabio
     terminator      4590..4842
                     /label=NOS terminator
                     /note="nopaline synthase terminator and poly(A) signal"
     primer_bind     complement(4876..4892)
                     /label=M13 rev
                     /note="common sequencing primer, one of multiple similar 
                     variants"
     protein_bind    4900..4916
                     /label=lac operator
                     /bound_moiety="lac repressor encoded by lacI"
                     /note="The lac repressor binds to the lac operator to 
                     inhibit transcription in E. coli. This inhibition can be 
                     relieved by adding lactose or 
                     isopropyl-beta-D-thiogalactopyranoside (IPTG)."
     promoter        complement(4924..4954)
                     /label=lac promoter
                     /note="promoter for the E. coli lac operon"
     protein_bind    4969..4990
                     /label=CAP binding site
                     /bound_moiety="E. coli catabolite activator protein"
                     /note="CAP binding activates transcription in the presence 
                     of cAMP."
     terminator      5026..5278
                     /label=NOS terminator
                     /note="nopaline synthase terminator and poly(A) signal"
     CDS             complement(5429..6454)
                     /codon_start=1
                     /gene="aph(4)-Ia"
                     /product="aminoglycoside phosphotransferase from E. coli"
                     /label=HygR
                     /note="confers resistance to hygromycin"
     promoter        complement(6506..6685)
                     /label=NOS promoter
                     /note="nopaline synthase promoter"
     misc_feature    7191..7215
                     /label=LB T-DNA repeat
                     /note="left border repeat from nopaline C58 T-DNA"
     CDS             7736..8527
                     /codon_start=1
                     /gene="aadA"
                     /product="aminoglycoside adenylyltransferase (Murphy, 
                     1985)"
                     /label=SmR
                     /note="confers resistance to spectinomycin and 
                     streptomycin"
     rep_origin      8773..9361
                     /direction=RIGHT
                     /label=ori
                     /note="high-copy-number ColE1/pMB1/pBR322/pUC origin of 
                     replication"
     misc_feature    9547..9687
                     /label=bom
                     /note="basis of mobility region from pBR322"
     rep_origin      10031..10225
                     /label=pVS1 oriV
                     /note="origin of replication for the Pseudomonas plasmid 
                     pVS1 (Heeb et al., 2000)"
     CDS             complement(10291..11364)
                     /codon_start=1
                     /product="replication protein from the Pseudomonas plasmid 
                     pVS1 (Heeb et al., 2000)"
                     /label=pVS1 RepA
                     /translation="MSGRKPSGPVQIGAALGDDLVEKLKAAQAAQRQRIEAEARPGESW
                     QAAADRIRKESRQPPAAGAPSIRKPPKGDEQPDFFVPMLYDVGTRDSRSIMDVAVFRLS
                     KRDRRAGEVIRYELPDGHVEVSAGPAGMASVWDYDLVLMAVSHLTESMNRYREGKGDKP
                     GRVFRPHVADVLKFCRRADGGKQKDDLVETCIRLNTTHVAMQRTKKAKNGRLVTVSEGE
                     ALISRYKIVKSETGRPEYIEIELADWMYREITEGKNPDVLTVHPDYFLIDPGIGRFLYR
                     LARRAAGKAEARWLFKTIYERSGSAGEFKKFCFTVRKLIGSNDLPEYDLKEEAGQAGPI
                     LVMRYRNLIEGEASAGS"
     CDS             complement(11793..12422)
                     /codon_start=1
                     /product="stability protein from the Pseudomonas plasmid 
                     pVS1 (Heeb et al., 2000)"
                     /label=pVS1 StaA
ORIGIN
        1 tttcacgccc ttttaaatat ccgattattc taataaacgc tcttttctct taggtttacc
       61 cgccaatata tcctgtcaaa cactgatagt ttaaactgaa ggcgggaaac gacaatctga
      121 tccaagctca agctgctcta gcattcgcca ttcaggctgc gcaactgttg ggaagggcga
      181 tcggtgcggg cctcttcgct attacgccag ctggcgaaag ggggatgtgc tgcaaggcga
      241 ttaagttggg taacgccagg gttttcccag tcacgacgtt gtaaaacgac ggccagtgcc
      301 aagcttgcgt attggctaga gcagcttgcc aacatggtgg agcacgacac tctcgtctac
      361 tccaagaata tcaaagatac agtctcagaa gaccaaaggg ctattgagac ttttcaacaa
      421 agggtaatat cgggaaacct cctcggattc cattgcccag ctatctgtca cttcatcaaa
      481 aggacagtag aaaaggaagg tggcacctac aaatgccatc attgcgataa aggaaaggct
      541 atcgttcaag atgcctctgc cgacagtggt cccaaagatg gacccccacc cacgaggagc
      601 atcgtggaaa aagaagacgt tccaaccacg tcttcaaagc aagtggattg atgtgataac
      661 atggtggagc acgacactct cgtctactcc aagaatatca aagatacagt ctcagaagac
      721 caaagggcta ttgagacttt tcaacaaagg gtaatatcgg gaaacctcct cggattccat
      781 tgcccagcta tctgtcactt catcaaaagg acagtagaaa aggaaggtgg cacctacaaa
      841 tgccatcatt gcgataaagg aaaggctatc gttcaagatg cctctgccga cagtggtccc
      901 aaagatggac ccccacccac gaggagcatc gtggaaaaag aagacgttcc aaccacgtct
      961 tcaaagcaag tggattgatg tgatatctcc actgacgtaa gggatgacgc acaatcccac
     1021 tatccttcgc aagacccttc ctctatataa ggaagttcat ttcatttgga gaggacacgc
     1081 tgaaatcacc agtgtatttt tacaacaatt accaacaaca acaaacaaca aacaacatta
     1141 caattactat ttacaatttc tagaatggac aagcagaaga acggcatcaa ggccaacttc
     1201 aagatccgcc acaacatcga ggacggcggc gtgcagctcg ccgaccacta ccagcagaac
     1261 acccccatcg gcgacggccc cgtgctgctg cccgacaacc actacctgag ctaccagtcc
     1321 gccctgagca aagaccccaa cgagaagcgc gatcacatgg tcctgctgga gttcgtgacc
     1381 gccgccggga tcactctcgg catggacgag ctgtacaagt acccatacga tgttccagat
     1441 tacgctgggc ccaggcctac tagtacaagt ttgtacaaaa aagctgaacg agaaacgtaa
     1501 aatgatataa atatcaatat attaaattag attttgcata aaaaacagac tacataatac
     1561 tgtaaaacac aacatatcca gtcactatga atcaactact tagatggtat tagtgacctg
     1621 tagtcgaccg acagccttcc aaatgttctt cgggtgatgc tgccaactta gtcgaccgac
     1681 agccttccaa atgttcttct caaacggaat cgtcgtatcc agcctactcg ctattgtcct
     1741 caatgccgta ttaaatcata aaaagaaata agaaaaagag gtgcgagcct cttttttgtg
     1801 tgacaaaata aaaacatcta cctattcata tacgctagtg tcatagtcct gaaaatcatc
     1861 tgcatcaaga acaatttcac aactcttata cttttctctt acaagtcgtt cggcttcatc
     1921 tggattttca gcctctatac ttactaaacg tgataaagtt tctgtaattt ctactgtatc
     1981 gacctgcaga ctggctgtgt ataagggagc ctgacattta tattccccag aacatcaggt
     2041 taatggcgtt tttgatgtca ttttcgcggt ggctgagatc agccacttct tccccgataa
     2101 cggagaccgg cacactggcc atatcggtgg tcatcatgcg ccagctttca tccccgatat
     2161 gcaccaccgg gtaaagttca cgggagactt tatctgacag cagacgtgca ctggccaggg
     2221 ggatcaccat ccgtcgcccg ggcgtgtcaa taatatcact ctgtacatcc acaaacagac
     2281 gataacggct ctctctttta taggtgtaaa ccttaaactg catttcacca gcccctgttc
     2341 tcgtcagcaa aagagccgtt catttcaata aaccgggcga cctcagccat cccttcctga
     2401 ttttccgctt tccagcgttc ggcacgcaga cgacgggctt cattctgcat ggttgtgctt
     2461 accagaccgg agatattgac atcatatatg ccttgagcaa ctgatagctg tcgctgtcaa
     2521 ctgtcactgt aatacgctgc ttcatagcat acctcttttt gacatacttc gggtatacat
     2581 atcagtatat attcttatac cgcaaaaatc agcgcgcaaa tacgcatact gttatctggc
     2641 ttttagtaag ccggatccac gcggcgttta cgccccgccc tgccactcat cgcagtactg
     2701 ttgtaattca ttaagcattc tgccgacatg gaagccatca cagacggcat gatgaacctg
     2761 aatcgccagc ggcatcagca ccttgtcgcc ttgcgtataa tatttgccca tggtgaaaac
     2821 gggggcgaag aagttgtcca tattggccac gtttaaatca aaactggtga aactcaccca
     2881 gggattggct gagacgaaaa acatattctc aataaaccct ttagggaaat aggccaggtt
     2941 ttcaccgtaa cacgccacat cttgcgaata tatgtgtaga aactgccgga aatcgtcgtg
     3001 gtattcactc cagagcgatg aaaacgtttc agtttgctca tggaaaacgg tgtaacaagg
     3061 gtgaacacta tcccatatca ccagctcacc gtctttcatt gccatacgga attccggatg
     3121 agcattcatc aggcgggcaa gaatgtgaat aaaggccgga taaaacttgt gcttattttt
     3181 ctttacggtc tttaaaaagg ccgtaatatc cagctgaacg gtctggttat aggtacattg
     3241 agcaactgac tgaaatgcct caaaatgttc tttacgatgc cattgggata tatcaacggt
     3301 ggtatatcca gtgatttttt tctccatttt agcttcctta gctcctgaaa atctcgataa
     3361 ctcaaaaaat acgcccggta gtgatcttat ttcattatgg tgaaagttgg aacctcttac
     3421 gtgccgatca acgtctcatt ttcgccaaaa gttggcccag ggcttcccgg tatcaacagg
     3481 gacaccagga tttatttatt ctgcgaagtg atcttccgtc acaggtattt attcggcgca
     3541 aagtgcgtcg ggtgatgctg ccaacttagt cgactacagg tcactaatac catctaagta
     3601 gttgattcat agtgactgga tatgttgtgt tttacagtat tatgtagtct gttttttatg
     3661 caaaatctaa tttaatatat tgatatttat atcattttac gtttctcgtt cagctttctt
     3721 gtacaaagtg gttctcgagg caaccaactt tagcctgctc aagcaagcag gagatgttga
     3781 ggaaaatcct ggccccccta agaaaaagag aaaggttccg aaaaagaaaa gaaaggtgcc
     3841 aaaaaaaaag agaaaggtaa tggtgagcaa gggcgaggag cttatcaaag agaatatgca
     3901 catgaagttg tatatggagg gtactgtgga taaccatcac tttaaatgta catcagaagg
     3961 agagggaaag ccttacgagg gtactcaaac aatgagaatt aaggttgtgg agggtggtcc
     4021 tcttccattt gctttcgata tcttggcaac atcttttctc tacggttcaa aaactttcat
     4081 taaccataca cagggtattc cagatttctt caagcagtct tttccagagg gattcacttg
     4141 ggaaagagtt actacttatg aggatggtgg tgttcttact gcaactcaag atacatctct
     4201 tcaggatgga tgcttgatct ataacgttaa gatcagagga gttaatttca cttcaaacgg
     4261 acctgttatg caaaagaaaa cattgggttg ggaggctttt actgagacat tgtacccagc
     4321 agatggaggt ttggaaggaa gaaacgatat ggctcttaaa ttggttggag gttctcatct
     4381 catcgcaaat gctaaaacta catatagatc aaagaaacct gctaagaacc tcaaaatgcc
     4441 aggagtttat tacgtggatt acagacttga aagaattaaa gaggcaaaca acgaaactta
     4501 tgttgaacag catgaggttg ctgtggcaag atactgtgat cttccttcta aactggggca
     4561 caaacttaat taagagctcg aatttccccg atcgttcaaa catttggcaa taaagtttct
     4621 taagattgaa tcctgttgcc ggtcttgcga tgattatcat ataatttctg ttgaattacg
     4681 ttaagcatgt aataattaac atgtaatgca tgacgttatt tatgagatgg gtttttatga
     4741 ttagagtccc gcaattatac atttaatacg cgatagaaaa caaaatatag cgcgcaaact
     4801 aggataaatt atcgcgcgcg gtgtcatcta tgttactaga tcgggaattg gttccggaac
     4861 caattcgtaa tcatggtcat agctgtttcc tgtgtgaaat tgttatccgc tcacaattcc
     4921 acacaacata cgagccggaa gcataaagtg taaagcctgg ggtgcctaat gagtgagcta
     4981 actcacatta ggctgaatta ggcgcgccta tttctattaa ttcccgatct agtaacatag
     5041 atgacaccgc gcgcgataat ttatcctagt ttgcgcgcta tattttgttt tctatcgcgt
     5101 attaaatgta taattgcggg actctaatca taaaaaccca tctcataaat aacgtcatgc
     5161 attacatgtt aattattaca tgcttaacgt aattcaacag aaattatatg ataatcatcg
     5221 caagaccggc aacaggattc aatcttaaga aactttattg ccaaatgttt gaacgatcgg
     5281 ggaaattcgg gggatcgatc ccgcgaactg tggacgagaa ctgtgccacc aagcgtaagg
     5341 ccgttctctc gcatttgcct tgctaggctc gcgcgagttg ctggctgagg cgttctcgaa
     5401 atcagctctt gttcggtcgg catctactct attcctttgc cctcggacga gtgctggggc
     5461 gtcggtttcc actatcggcg agtacttcta cacagccatc ggtccagacg gccgcgcttc
     5521 tgcgggcgat ttgtgtacgc ccgacagtcc cggctccgga tcggacgatt gcgtcgcatc
     5581 gaccctgcgc ccaagctgca tcatcgaaat tgccgtcaac caagctctga tagagttggt
     5641 caagaccaat gcggagcata tacgcccgga gccgcggcga tcctgcaagc tccggatgcc
     5701 tccgctcgaa gtagcgcgtc tgctgctcca tacaagccaa ccacggcctc cagaagaaga
     5761 tgttggcgac ctcgtattgg gaatccccga acatcgcctc gctccagtca atgaccgctg
     5821 ttatgcggcc attgtccgtc aggacattgt tggagccgaa atccgcgtgc acgaggtgcc
     5881 ggacttcggg gcagtcctcg gcccaaagca tcagctcatc gagagcctgc gcgacggacg
     5941 cactgacggt gtcgtccatc acagtttgcc agtgatacac atggggatca gcaatcgcgc
     6001 atatgaaatc acgccatgta gtgtattgac cgattccttg cggtccgaat gggccgaacc
     6061 cgctcgtctg gctaagatcg gccgcagcga tcgcatccat ggcctccgcg accggctgca
     6121 gaacagcggg cagttcggtt tcaggcaggt cttgcaacgt gacaccctgt gcacggcggg
     6181 agatgcaata ggtcaggctc tcgctgaatg ccccaatgtc aagcacttcc ggaatcggga
     6241 gcgcggccga tgcaaagtgc cgataaacat aacgatcttt gtagaaacca tcggcgcagc
     6301 tatttacccg caggacatat ccacgccctc ctacatcgaa gctgaaagca cgagattctt
     6361 cgccctccga gagctgcatc aggtcggaga cgctgtcgaa cttttcgatc agaaacttct
     6421 cgacagacgt cgcggtgagt tcaggctttt tcatatctta ttgccccccg ggatcagatc
     6481 tggattgaga gtgaatatga gactctaatt ggataccgag gggaatttat ggaacgtcag
     6541 tggagcattt ttgacaagaa atatttgcta gctgatagtg accttaggcg acttttgaac
     6601 gcgcaataat ggtttctgac gtatgtgctt agctcattaa actccagaaa cccgcggctg
     6661 agtggctcct tcaacgttgc ggttctgtca gttccaaacg taaaacggct tgtcccgcgt
     6721 catcggcggg ggtcataacg tgactccctt aattctccgc tcatgatctt gatcccctgc
     6781 gccatcagat ccttggcggc aagaaagcca tccagtttac tttgcagggc ttcccaacct
     6841 taccagaggg cgccccagct ggcaattccg gttcgcttgc tgtccataaa accgcccagt
     6901 ctagctatcg ccatgtaagc ccactgcaag ctacctgctt tctctttgcg cttgcgtttt
     6961 cccttgtcca gatagcccag tagctgacat tcatccgggg tcagcaccgt ttctgcggac
     7021 tggctttcta cgtgttccgc ttcctttagc agcccttgcg ccctgagtgc ttgcggcagc
     7081 gtgaagctga tccgtcgaga ttaatagaaa taaattcagc ctaattcggc gttaattcag
     7141 tacattaaaa acgtccgcaa tgtgttatta agttgtctaa gcgtcaattt gtttacacca
     7201 caatatatcc tgccaccagc cagccaacag ctccccgacc ggcagctcgg cacaaaatca
     7261 ccactcgata caggcagccc atcagtccgg gacggcgtca gcgggagagc cgttgtaagg
     7321 cggcagactt tgctcatgtt accgatgcta ttcggaagaa cggcaactaa gctgccgggt
     7381 ttgaaacacg gatgatctcg cggagggtag catgttgatt gtaacgatga cagagcgttg
     7441 ctgcctgtga tcaattcggg cacgaaccca gtggacataa gcctgttcgg ttcgtaagct
     7501 gtaatgcaag tagcgtatgc gctcacgcaa ctggtccaga accttgaccg aacgcagcgg
     7561 tggtaacggc gcagtggcgg ttttcatggc ttgttatgac tgtttttttg gggtacagtc
     7621 tatgcctcgg gcatccaagc agcaagcgcg ttacgccgtg ggtcgatgtt tgatgttatg
     7681 gagcagcaac gatgttacgc agcagggcag tcgccctaaa acaaagttaa acatcatggg
     7741 ggaagcggtg atcgccgaag tatcgactca actatcagag gtagttggcg tcatcgagcg
     7801 ccatctcgaa ccgacgttgc tggccgtaca tttgtacggc tccgcagtgg atggcggcct
     7861 gaagccacac agtgatattg atttgctggt tacggtgacc gtaaggcttg atgaaacaac
     7921 gcggcgagct ttgatcaacg accttttgga aacttcggct tcccctggag agagcgagat
     7981 tctccgcgct gtagaagtca ccattgttgt gcacgacgac atcattccgt ggcgttatcc
     8041 agctaagcgc gaactgcaat ttggagaatg gcagcgcaat gacattcttg caggtatctt
     8101 cgagccagcc acgatcgaca ttgatctggc tatcttgctg acaaaagcaa gagaacatag
     8161 cgttgccttg gtaggtccag cggcggagga actctttgat ccggttcctg aacaggatct
     8221 atttgaggcg ctaaatgaaa ccttaacgct atggaactcg ccgcccgact gggctggcga
     8281 tgagcgaaat gtagtgctta cgttgtcccg catttggtac agcgcagtaa ccggcaaaat
     8341 cgcgccgaag gatgtcgctg ccgactgggc aatggagcgc ctgccggccc agtatcagcc
     8401 cgtcatactt gaagctagac aggcttatct tggacaagaa gaagatcgct tggcctcgcg
     8461 cgcagatcag ttggaagaat ttgtccacta cgtgaaaggc gagatcacca aggtagtcgg
     8521 caaataatgt ctagctagaa attcgttcaa gccgacgccg cttcgcggcg cggcttaact
     8581 caagcgttag atgcactaag cacataattg ctcacagcca aactatcagg tcaagtctgc
     8641 ttttattatt tttaagcgtg cataataagc cctacacaaa ttgggagata tatcatgcat
     8701 gaccaaaatc ccttaacgtg agttttcgtt ccactgagcg tcagaccccg tagaaaagat
     8761 caaaggatct tcttgagatc ctttttttct gcgcgtaatc tgctgcttgc aaacaaaaaa
     8821 accaccgcta ccagcggtgg tttgtttgcc ggatcaagag ctaccaactc tttttccgaa
     8881 ggtaactggc ttcagcagag cgcagatacc aaatactgtc cttctagtgt agccgtagtt
     8941 aggccaccac ttcaagaact ctgtagcacc gcctacatac ctcgctctgc taatcctgtt
     9001 accagtggct gctgccagtg gcgataagtc gtgtcttacc gggttggact caagacgata
     9061 gttaccggat aaggcgcagc ggtcgggctg aacggggggt tcgtgcacac agcccagctt
     9121 ggagcgaacg acctacaccg aactgagata cctacagcgt gagctatgag aaagcgccac
     9181 gcttcccgaa gggagaaagg cggacaggta tccggtaagc ggcagggtcg gaacaggaga
     9241 gcgcacgagg gagcttccag ggggaaacgc ctggtatctt tatagtcctg tcgggtttcg
     9301 ccacctctga cttgagcgtc gatttttgtg atgctcgtca ggggggcgga gcctatggaa
     9361 aaacgccagc aacgcggcct ttttacggtt cctggccttt tgctggcctt ttgctcacat
     9421 gttctttcct gcgttatccc ctgattctgt ggataaccgt attaccgcct ttgagtgagc
     9481 tgataccgct cgccgcagcc gaacgaccga gcgcagcgag tcagtgagcg aggaagcgga
     9541 agagcgcctg atgcggtatt ttctccttac gcatctgtgc ggtatttcac accgcatatg
     9601 gtgcactctc agtacaatct gctctgatgc cgcatagtta agccagtata cactccgcta
     9661 tcgctacgtg actgggtcat ggctgcgccc cgacacccgc caacacccgc tgacgcgccc
     9721 tgacgggctt gtctgctccc ggcatccgct tacagacaag ctgtgaccgt ctccgggagc
     9781 tgcatgtgtc agaggttttc accgtcatca ccgaaacgcg cgaggcaggg tgccttgatg
     9841 tgggcgccgg cggtcgagtg gcgacggcgc ggcttgtccg cgccctggta gattgcctgg
     9901 ccgtaggcca gccatttttg agcggccagc ggccgcgata ggccgacgcg aagcggcggg
     9961 gcgtagggag cgcagcgacc gaagggtagg cgctttttgc agctcttcgg ctgtgcgctg
    10021 gccagacagt tatgcacagg ccaggcgggt tttaagagtt ttaataagtt ttaaagagtt
    10081 ttaggcggaa aaatcgcctt ttttctcttt tatatcagtc acttacatgt gtgaccggtt
    10141 cccaatgtac ggctttgggt tcccaatgta cgggttccgg ttcccaatgt acggctttgg
    10201 gttcccaatg tacgtgctat ccacaggaaa gagacctttt cgaccttttt cccctgctag
    10261 ggcaatttgc cctagcatct gctccgtaca ttaggaaccg gcggatgctt cgccctcgat
    10321 caggttgcgg tagcgcatga ctaggatcgg gccagcctgc cccgcctcct ccttcaaatc
    10381 gtactccggc aggtcatttg acccgatcag cttgcgcacg gtgaaacaga acttcttgaa
    10441 ctctccggcg ctgccactgc gttcgtagat cgtcttgaac aaccatctgg cttctgcctt
    10501 gcctgcggcg cggcgtgcca ggcggtagag aaaacggccg atgccgggat cgatcaaaaa
    10561 gtaatcgggg tgaaccgtca gcacgtccgg gttcttgcct tctgtgatct cgcggtacat
    10621 ccaatcagct agctcgatct cgatgtactc cggccgcccg gtttcgctct ttacgatctt
    10681 gtagcggcta atcaaggctt caccctcgga taccgtcacc aggcggccgt tcttggcctt
    10741 cttcgtacgc tgcatggcaa cgtgcgtggt gtttaaccga atgcaggttt ctaccaggtc
    10801 gtctttctgc tttccgccat cggctcgccg gcagaacttg agtacgtccg caacgtgtgg
    10861 acggaacacg cggccgggct tgtctccctt cccttcccgg tatcggttca tggattcggt
    10921 tagatgggaa accgccatca gtaccaggtc gtaatcccac acactggcca tgccggccgg
    10981 ccctgcggaa acctctacgt gcccgtctgg aagctcgtag cggatcacct cgccagctcg
    11041 tcggtcacgc ttcgacagac ggaaaacggc cacgtccatg atgctgcgac tatcgcgggt
    11101 gcccacgtca tagagcatcg gaacgaaaaa atctggttgc tcgtcgccct tgggcggctt
    11161 cctaatcgac ggcgcaccgg ctgccggcgg ttgccgggat tctttgcgga ttcgatcagc
    11221 ggccgcttgc cacgattcac cggggcgtgc ttctgcctcg atgcgttgcc gctgggcggc
    11281 ctgcgcggcc ttcaacttct ccaccaggtc atcacccagc gccgcgccga tttgtaccgg
    11341 gccggatggt ttgcgaccgc tcacgccgat tcctcgggct tgggggttcc agtgccattg
    11401 cagggccggc agacaaccca gccgcttacg cctggccaac cgcccgttcc tccacacatg
    11461 gggcattcca cggcgtcggt gcctggttgt tcttgatttt ccatgccgcc tcctttagcc
    11521 gctaaaattc atctactcat ttattcattt gctcatttac tctggtagct gcgcgatgta
    11581 ttcagatagc agctcggtaa tggtcttgcc ttggcgtacc gcgtacatct tcagcttggt
    11641 gtgatcctcc gccggcaact gaaagttgac ccgcttcatg gctggcgtgt ctgccaggct
    11701 ggccaacgtt gcagccttgc tgctgcgtgc gctcggacgg ccggcactta gcgtgtttgt
    11761 gcttttgctc attttctctt tacctcatta actcaaatga gttttgattt aatttcagcg
    11821 gccagcgcct ggacctcgcg ggcagcgtcg ccctcgggtt ctgattcaag aacggttgtg
    11881 ccggcggcgg cagtgcctgg gtagctcacg cgctgcgtga tacgggactc aagaatgggc
    11941 agctcgtacc cggccagcgc ctcggcaacc tcaccgccga tgcgcgtgcc tttgatcgcc
    12001 cgcgacacga caaaggccgc ttgtagcctt ccatccgtga cctcaatgcg ctgcttaacc
    12061 agctccacca ggtcggcggt ggcccatatg tcgtaagggc ttggctgcac cggaatcagc
    12121 acgaagtcgg ctgccttgat cgcggacaca gccaagtccg ccgcctgggg cgctccgtcg
    12181 atcactacga agtcgcgccg gccgatggcc ttcacgtcgc ggtcaatcgt cgggcggtcg
    12241 atgccgacaa cggttagcgg ttgatcttcc cgcacggccg cccaatcgcg ggcactgccc
    12301 tggggatcgg aatcgactaa cagaacatcg gccccggcga gttgcagggc gcgggctaga
    12361 tgggttgcga tggtcgtctt gcctgacccg cctttctggt taagtacagc gataaccttc
    12421 atgcgttccc cttgcgtatt tgtttattta ctcatcgcat catatacgca gcgaccgcat
    12481 gacgcaagct gttttactca aatacacatc acctttttag acggcggcgc tcggtttctt
    12541 cagcggccaa gctggccggc caggccgcca gcttggcatc agacaaaccg gccaggattt
    12601 catgcagccg cacggttgag acgtgcgcgg gcggctcgaa cacgtacccg gccgcgatca
    12661 tctccgcctc gatctcttcg gtaatgaaaa acggttcgtc ctggccgtcc tggtgcggtt
    12721 tcatgcttgt tcctcttggc gttcattctc ggcggccgcc agggcgtcgg cctcggtcaa
    12781 tgcgtcctca cggaaggcac cgcgccgcct ggcctcggtg ggcgtcactt cctcgctgcg
    12841 ctcaagtgcg cggtacaggg tcgagcgatg cacgccaagc agtgcagccg cctctttcac
    12901 ggtgcggcct tcctggtcga tcagctcgcg ggcgtgcgcg atctgtgccg gggtgagggt
    12961 agggcggggg ccaaacttca cgcctcgggc cttggcggcc tcgcgcccgc tccgggtgcg
    13021 gtcgatgatt agggaacgct cgaactcggc aatgccggcg aacacggtca acaccatgcg
    13081 gccggccggc gtggtggtgt cggcccacgg ctctgccagg ctacgcaggc ccgcgccggc
    13141 ctcctggatg cgctcggcaa tgtccagtag gtcgcgggtg ctgcgggcca ggcggtctag
    13201 cctggtcact gtcacaacgt cgccagggcg taggtggtca agcatcctgg ccagctccgg
    13261 gcggtcgcgc ctggtgccgg tgatcttctc ggaaaacagc ttggtgcagc cggccgcgtg
    13321 cagttcggcc cgttggttgg tcaagtcctg gtcgtcggtg ctgacgcggg catagcccag
    13381 caggccagcg gcggcgctct tgttcatggc gtaatgtctc cggttctagt cgcaagtatt
    13441 ctactttatg cgactaaaac acgcgacaag aaaacgccag gaaaagggca gggcggcagc
    13501 ctgtcgcgta acttaggact tgtgcgacat gtcgttttca gaagacggct gcactgaacg
    13561 tcagaagccg actgcactat agcagcggag gggttggatc aaagtacttt gatcccgagg
    13621 ggaaccctgt ggttggcatg cacatacaaa tggacgaacg gataaacct
//


LOCUS       pBi2FC-N-GW-P2A_mCherry      13933 bp DNA     circular SYN 22-FEB-2023
FEATURES             Location/Qualifiers
     misc_feature    54..78
                     /label=RB T-DNA repeat
                     /note="right border repeat from nopaline C58 T-DNA"
     primer_bind     281..297
                     /label=M13 fwd
                     /note="common sequencing primer, one of multiple similar 
                     variants"
     promoter        405..1083
                     /label=CaMV 35S promoter (enhanced)
                     /note="cauliflower mosaic virus 35S promoter with a 
                     duplicated enhancer region"
     CDS             1165..1683
                     /codon_start=1
                     /product="N-terminal fragment of mVenus for use in 
                     bimolecular fluorescence complementation (BiFC) (Kodama and
                     Hu, 2010)"
                     /label=VN173
     CDS             1630..1683
                     /codon_start=1
                     /label=Common Venus Fragment
     CDS             1684..1713
                     /codon_start=1
                     /product="Myc (human c-Myc proto-oncogene) epitope tag"
                     /label=Myc
     protein_bind    1732..1856
                     /gene="mutant version of attR"
                     /label=attR1
                     /bound_moiety="LR Clonase(TM)"
                     /note="recombination site for the Gateway(R) LR reaction"
     misc_feature    1894..1920
                     /label=158_end_better
     CDS             complement(2285..2590)
                     /codon_start=1
                     /gene="ccdB"
                     /product="CcdB, a bacterial toxin that poisons DNA gyrase"
                     /label=ccdB
                     /note="Plasmids containing the ccdB gene cannot be 
                     propagated in standard E. coli strains."
     CDS             complement(2935..3594)
                     /codon_start=1
                     /gene="cat"
                     /product="chloramphenicol acetyltransferase"
                     /label=CmR
                     /note="confers resistance to chloramphenicol"
     misc_feature    3061..3082
                     /label=147_better
     promoter        complement(3595..3697)
                     /label=cat promoter
                     /note="promoter of the E. coli cat gene encoding 
                     chloramphenicol acetyltransferase"
     protein_bind    complement(3875..3999)
                     /gene="mutant version of attR"
                     /label=attR2
                     /bound_moiety="LR Clonase(TM)"
                     /note="recombination site for the Gateway(R) LR reaction"
     CDS             4007..4063
                     /codon_start=1
                     /product="2A peptide from porcine teschovirus-1 
                     polyprotein"
                     /label=P2A
                     /note="Eukaryotic ribosomes fail to insert a peptide bond 
                     between the Gly and Pro residues, yielding separate 
                     polypeptides."
     CDS             4064..4084
                     /codon_start=1
                     /product="nuclear localization signal of SV40 (simian virus
                     40) large T antigen"
                     /label=SV40 NLS
     CDS             4085..4105
                     /codon_start=1
                     /product="nuclear localization signal of SV40 (simian virus
                     40) large T antigen"
                     /label=SV40 NLS
     CDS             4106..4126
                     /codon_start=1
                     /product="nuclear localization signal of SV40 (simian virus
                     40) large T antigen"
                     /label=SV40 NLS
     CDS             4127..4837
                     /codon_start=1
                     /product="monomeric derivative of DsRed fluorescent protein
                     (Shaner et al., 2004)"
                     /label=mCherry
                     /note="mammalian codon-optimized"
     terminator      4854..5106
                     /label=NOS terminator
                     /note="nopaline synthase terminator and poly(A) signal"
     primer_bind     complement(5140..5156)
                     /label=M13 rev
                     /note="common sequencing primer, one of multiple similar 
                     variants"
     protein_bind    5164..5180
                     /label=lac operator
                     /bound_moiety="lac repressor encoded by lacI"
                     /note="The lac repressor binds to the lac operator to 
                     inhibit transcription in E. coli. This inhibition can be 
                     relieved by adding lactose or 
                     isopropyl-beta-D-thiogalactopyranoside (IPTG)."
     promoter        complement(5188..5218)
                     /label=lac promoter
                     /note="promoter for the E. coli lac operon"
     protein_bind    5233..5254
                     /label=CAP binding site
                     /bound_moiety="E. coli catabolite activator protein"
                     /note="CAP binding activates transcription in the presence 
                     of cAMP."
     terminator      5290..5542
                     /label=NOS terminator
                     /note="nopaline synthase terminator and poly(A) signal"
     CDS             complement(5693..6718)
                     /codon_start=1
                     /gene="aph(4)-Ia"
                     /product="aminoglycoside phosphotransferase from E. coli"
                     /label=HygR
                     /note="confers resistance to hygromycin"
     promoter        complement(6770..6949)
                     /label=NOS promoter
                     /note="nopaline synthase promoter"
     misc_feature    7455..7479
                     /label=LB T-DNA repeat
                     /note="left border repeat from nopaline C58 T-DNA"
     CDS             8000..8791
                     /codon_start=1
                     /gene="aadA"
                     /product="aminoglycoside adenylyltransferase (Murphy, 
                     1985)"
                     /label=SmR
                     /note="confers resistance to spectinomycin and 
                     streptomycin"
     rep_origin      9037..9625
                     /direction=RIGHT
                     /label=ori
                     /note="high-copy-number ColE1/pMB1/pBR322/pUC origin of 
                     replication"
     misc_feature    9811..9951
                     /label=bom
                     /note="basis of mobility region from pBR322"
     rep_origin      10295..10489
                     /label=pVS1 oriV
                     /note="origin of replication for the Pseudomonas plasmid 
                     pVS1 (Heeb et al., 2000)"
     CDS             complement(10555..11628)
                     /codon_start=1
                     /product="replication protein from the Pseudomonas plasmid 
                     pVS1 (Heeb et al., 2000)"
                     /label=pVS1 RepA
                     /translation="MSGRKPSGPVQIGAALGDDLVEKLKAAQAAQRQRIEAEARPGESW
                     QAAADRIRKESRQPPAAGAPSIRKPPKGDEQPDFFVPMLYDVGTRDSRSIMDVAVFRLS
                     KRDRRAGEVIRYELPDGHVEVSAGPAGMASVWDYDLVLMAVSHLTESMNRYREGKGDKP
                     GRVFRPHVADVLKFCRRADGGKQKDDLVETCIRLNTTHVAMQRTKKAKNGRLVTVSEGE
                     ALISRYKIVKSETGRPEYIEIELADWMYREITEGKNPDVLTVHPDYFLIDPGIGRFLYR
                     LARRAAGKAEARWLFKTIYERSGSAGEFKKFCFTVRKLIGSNDLPEYDLKEEAGQAGPI
                     LVMRYRNLIEGEASAGS"
     CDS             complement(12057..12686)
                     /codon_start=1
                     /product="stability protein from the Pseudomonas plasmid 
                     pVS1 (Heeb et al., 2000)"
                     /label=pVS1 StaA
ORIGIN
        1 tttcacgccc ttttaaatat ccgattattc taataaacgc tcttttctct taggtttacc
       61 cgccaatata tcctgtcaaa cactgatagt ttaaactgaa ggcgggaaac gacaatctga
      121 tccaagctca agctgctcta gcattcgcca ttcaggctgc gcaactgttg ggaagggcga
      181 tcggtgcggg cctcttcgct attacgccag ctggcgaaag ggggatgtgc tgcaaggcga
      241 ttaagttggg taacgccagg gttttcccag tcacgacgtt gtaaaacgac ggccagtgcc
      301 aagcttgcgt attggctaga gcagcttgcc aacatggtgg agcacgacac tctcgtctac
      361 tccaagaata tcaaagatac agtctcagaa gaccaaaggg ctattgagac ttttcaacaa
      421 agggtaatat cgggaaacct cctcggattc cattgcccag ctatctgtca cttcatcaaa
      481 aggacagtag aaaaggaagg tggcacctac aaatgccatc attgcgataa aggaaaggct
      541 atcgttcaag atgcctctgc cgacagtggt cccaaagatg gacccccacc cacgaggagc
      601 atcgtggaaa aagaagacgt tccaaccacg tcttcaaagc aagtggattg atgtgataac
      661 atggtggagc acgacactct cgtctactcc aagaatatca aagatacagt ctcagaagac
      721 caaagggcta ttgagacttt tcaacaaagg gtaatatcgg gaaacctcct cggattccat
      781 tgcccagcta tctgtcactt catcaaaagg acagtagaaa aggaaggtgg cacctacaaa
      841 tgccatcatt gcgataaagg aaaggctatc gttcaagatg cctctgccga cagtggtccc
      901 aaagatggac ccccacccac gaggagcatc gtggaaaaag aagacgttcc aaccacgtct
      961 tcaaagcaag tggattgatg tgatatctcc actgacgtaa gggatgacgc acaatcccac
     1021 tatccttcgc aagacccttc ctctatataa ggaagttcat ttcatttgga gaggacacgc
     1081 tgaaatcacc agtgtatttt tacaacaatt accaacaaca acaaacaaca aacaacatta
     1141 caattactat ttacaatttc tagaatggtg agcaagggcg aggagctgtt caccggggtg
     1201 gtgcccatcc tggtcgagct ggacggcgac gtaaacggcc acaagttcag cgtgtccggc
     1261 gagggcgagg gcgatgccac ctacggcaag ctgaccctga agctgatctg caccaccggc
     1321 aagctgcccg tgccctggcc caccctcgtg accaccctgg gctacggcct gcagtgcttc
     1381 gcccgctacc ccgaccacat gaagcagcac gacttcttca agtccgccat gcccgaaggc
     1441 tacgtccagg agcgcaccat cttcttcaag gacgacggca actacaagac ccgcgccgag
     1501 gtgaagttcg agggcgacac cctggtgaac cgcatcgagc tgaagggcat cgacttcaag
     1561 gaggacggca acatcctggg gcacaagctg gagtacaact acaacagcca caacgtctat
     1621 atcaccgccg acaagcagaa gaacggcatc aaggccaact tcaagatccg ccacaacatc
     1681 gaggagcaaa agttgatttc tgaggaggat cttgggccca ggcctactag tacaagtttg
     1741 tacaaaaaag ctgaacgaga aacgtaaaat gatataaata tcaatatatt aaattagatt
     1801 ttgcataaaa aacagactac ataatactgt aaaacacaac atatccagtc actatgaatc
     1861 aactacttag atggtattag tgacctgtag tcgaccgaca gccttccaaa tgttcttcgg
     1921 gtgatgctgc caacttagtc gaccgacagc cttccaaatg ttcttctcaa acggaatcgt
     1981 cgtatccagc ctactcgcta ttgtcctcaa tgccgtatta aatcataaaa agaaataaga
     2041 aaaagaggtg cgagcctctt ttttgtgtga caaaataaaa acatctacct attcatatac
     2101 gctagtgtca tagtcctgaa aatcatctgc atcaagaaca atttcacaac tcttatactt
     2161 ttctcttaca agtcgttcgg cttcatctgg attttcagcc tctatactta ctaaacgtga
     2221 taaagtttct gtaatttcta ctgtatcgac ctgcagactg gctgtgtata agggagcctg
     2281 acatttatat tccccagaac atcaggttaa tggcgttttt gatgtcattt tcgcggtggc
     2341 tgagatcagc cacttcttcc ccgataacgg agaccggcac actggccata tcggtggtca
     2401 tcatgcgcca gctttcatcc ccgatatgca ccaccgggta aagttcacgg gagactttat
     2461 ctgacagcag acgtgcactg gccaggggga tcaccatccg tcgcccgggc gtgtcaataa
     2521 tatcactctg tacatccaca aacagacgat aacggctctc tcttttatag gtgtaaacct
     2581 taaactgcat ttcaccagcc cctgttctcg tcagcaaaag agccgttcat ttcaataaac
     2641 cgggcgacct cagccatccc ttcctgattt tccgctttcc agcgttcggc acgcagacga
     2701 cgggcttcat tctgcatggt tgtgcttacc agaccggaga tattgacatc atatatgcct
     2761 tgagcaactg atagctgtcg ctgtcaactg tcactgtaat acgctgcttc atagcatacc
     2821 tctttttgac atacttcggg tatacatatc agtatatatt cttataccgc aaaaatcagc
     2881 gcgcaaatac gcatactgtt atctggcttt tagtaagccg gatccacgcg gcgtttacgc
     2941 cccgccctgc cactcatcgc agtactgttg taattcatta agcattctgc cgacatggaa
     3001 gccatcacaa acggcatgat gaacctgaat cgccagcggc atcagcacct tgtcgccttg
     3061 cgtataatat ttgcccatgg tgaaaacggg ggcgaagaag ttgtccatat tggccacgtt
     3121 taaatcaaaa ctggtgaaac tcacccaggg attggctgag acgaaaaaca tattctcaat
     3181 aaacccttta gggaaatagg ccaggttttc accgtaacac gccacatctt gcgaatatat
     3241 gtgtagaaac tgccggaaat cgtcgtggta ttcactccag agcgatgaaa acgtttcagt
     3301 ttgctcatgg aaaacggtgt aacaagggtg aacactatcc catatcacca gctcaccgtc
     3361 tttcattgcc atacggaatt ccggatgagc attcatcagg cgggcaagaa tgtgaataaa
     3421 ggccggataa aacttgtgct tatttttctt tacggtcttt aaaaaggccg taatatccag
     3481 ctgaacggtc tggttatagg tacattgagc aactgactga aatgcctcaa aatgttcttt
     3541 acgatgccat tgggatatat caacggtggt atatccagtg atttttttct ccattttagc
     3601 ttccttagct cctgaaaatc tcgataactc aaaaaatacg cccggtagtg atcttatttc
     3661 attatggtga aagttggaac ctcttacgtg ccgatcaacg tctcattttc gccaaaagtt
     3721 ggcccagggc ttcccggtat caacagggac accaggattt atttattctg cgaagtgatc
     3781 ttccgtcaca ggtatttatt cggcgcaaag tgcgtcgggt gatgctgcca acttagtcga
     3841 ctacaggtca ctaataccat ctaagtagtt gattcatagt gactggatat gttgtgtttt
     3901 acagtattat gtagtctgtt ttttatgcaa aatctaattt aatatattga tatttatatc
     3961 attttacgtt tctcgttcag ctttcttgta caaagtggtt ctcgaggcaa ccaactttag
     4021 cctgctcaag caagcaggag atgttgagga aaatcctggc ccccctaaga aaaagagaaa
     4081 ggttccgaaa aagaaaagaa aggtgccaaa aaaaaagaga aaggtaatgg tgagcaaggg
     4141 cgaggaggat aacatggcca tcatcaagga gttcatgcgc ttcaaggtgc acatggaggg
     4201 ctccgtgaac ggccacgagt tcgagatcga gggcgagggc gagggccgcc cctacgaggg
     4261 cacccagacc gccaagctga aggtgaccaa gggtggcccc ctgcccttcg cctgggacat
     4321 cctgtcccct cagttcatgt acggctccaa ggcctacgtg aagcaccccg ccgacatccc
     4381 cgactacttg aagctgtcct tccccgaggg cttcaagtgg gagcgcgtga tgaacttcga
     4441 ggacggcggc gtggtgaccg tgacccagga ctcctccctg caggacggcg agttcatcta
     4501 caaggtgaag ctgcgcggca ccaacttccc ctccgacggc cccgtaatgc agaagaagac
     4561 catgggctgg gaggcctcct ccgagcggat gtaccccgag gacggcgccc tgaagggcga
     4621 gatcaagcag aggctgaagc tgaaggacgg cggccactac gacgctgagg tcaagaccac
     4681 ctacaaggcc aagaagcccg tgcagctgcc cggcgcctac aacgtcaaca tcaagttgga
     4741 catcacctcc cacaacgagg actacaccat cgtggaacag tacgaacgcg ccgagggccg
     4801 ccactccacc ggcggcatgg acgagctgta caagtaagag ctcgaatttc cccgatcgtt
     4861 caaacatttg gcaataaagt ttcttaagat tgaatcctgt tgccggtctt gcgatgatta
     4921 tcatataatt tctgttgaat tacgttaagc atgtaataat taacatgtaa tgcatgacgt
     4981 tatttatgag atgggttttt atgattagag tcccgcaatt atacatttaa tacgcgatag
     5041 aaaacaaaat atagcgcgca aactaggata aattatcgcg cgcggtgtca tctatgttac
     5101 tagatcggga attggttccg gaaccaattc gtaatcatgg tcatagctgt ttcctgtgtg
     5161 aaattgttat ccgctcacaa ttccacacaa catacgagcc ggaagcataa agtgtaaagc
     5221 ctggggtgcc taatgagtga gctaactcac attaggctga attaggcgcg cctatttcta
     5281 ttaattcccg atctagtaac atagatgaca ccgcgcgcga taatttatcc tagtttgcgc
     5341 gctatatttt gttttctatc gcgtattaaa tgtataattg cgggactcta atcataaaaa
     5401 cccatctcat aaataacgtc atgcattaca tgttaattat tacatgctta acgtaattca
     5461 acagaaatta tatgataatc atcgcaagac cggcaacagg attcaatctt aagaaacttt
     5521 attgccaaat gtttgaacga tcggggaaat tcgggggatc gatcccgcga actgtggacg
     5581 agaactgtgc caccaagcgt aaggccgttc tctcgcattt gccttgctag gctcgcgcga
     5641 gttgctggct gaggcgttct cgaaatcagc tcttgttcgg tcggcatcta ctctattcct
     5701 ttgccctcgg acgagtgctg gggcgtcggt ttccactatc ggcgagtact tctacacagc
     5761 catcggtcca gacggccgcg cttctgcggg cgatttgtgt acgcccgaca gtcccggctc
     5821 cggatcggac gattgcgtcg catcgaccct gcgcccaagc tgcatcatcg aaattgccgt
     5881 caaccaagct ctgatagagt tggtcaagac caatgcggag catatacgcc cggagccgcg
     5941 gcgatcctgc aagctccgga tgcctccgct cgaagtagcg cgtctgctgc tccatacaag
     6001 ccaaccacgg cctccagaag aagatgttgg cgacctcgta ttgggaatcc ccgaacatcg
     6061 cctcgctcca gtcaatgacc gctgttatgc ggccattgtc cgtcaggaca ttgttggagc
     6121 cgaaatccgc gtgcacgagg tgccggactt cggggcagtc ctcggcccaa agcatcagct
     6181 catcgagagc ctgcgcgacg gacgcactga cggtgtcgtc catcacagtt tgccagtgat
     6241 acacatgggg atcagcaatc gcgcatatga aatcacgcca tgtagtgtat tgaccgattc
     6301 cttgcggtcc gaatgggccg aacccgctcg tctggctaag atcggccgca gcgatcgcat
     6361 ccatggcctc cgcgaccggc tgcagaacag cgggcagttc ggtttcaggc aggtcttgca
     6421 acgtgacacc ctgtgcacgg cgggagatgc aataggtcag gctctcgctg aatgccccaa
     6481 tgtcaagcac ttccggaatc gggagcgcgg ccgatgcaaa gtgccgataa acataacgat
     6541 ctttgtagaa accatcggcg cagctattta cccgcaggac atatccacgc cctcctacat
     6601 cgaagctgaa agcacgagat tcttcgccct ccgagagctg catcaggtcg gagacgctgt
     6661 cgaacttttc gatcagaaac ttctcgacag acgtcgcggt gagttcaggc tttttcatat
     6721 cttattgccc cccgggatca gatctggatt gagagtgaat atgagactct aattggatac
     6781 cgaggggaat ttatggaacg tcagtggagc atttttgaca agaaatattt gctagctgat
     6841 agtgacctta ggcgactttt gaacgcgcaa taatggtttc tgacgtatgt gcttagctca
     6901 ttaaactcca gaaacccgcg gctgagtggc tccttcaacg ttgcggttct gtcagttcca
     6961 aacgtaaaac ggcttgtccc gcgtcatcgg cgggggtcat aacgtgactc ccttaattct
     7021 ccgctcatga tcttgatccc ctgcgccatc agatccttgg cggcaagaaa gccatccagt
     7081 ttactttgca gggcttccca accttaccag agggcgcccc agctggcaat tccggttcgc
     7141 ttgctgtcca taaaaccgcc cagtctagct atcgccatgt aagcccactg caagctacct
     7201 gctttctctt tgcgcttgcg ttttcccttg tccagatagc ccagtagctg acattcatcc
     7261 ggggtcagca ccgtttctgc ggactggctt tctacgtgtt ccgcttcctt tagcagccct
     7321 tgcgccctga gtgcttgcgg cagcgtgaag ctgatccgtc gagattaata gaaataaatt
     7381 cagcctaatt cggcgttaat tcagtacatt aaaaacgtcc gcaatgtgtt attaagttgt
     7441 ctaagcgtca atttgtttac accacaatat atcctgccac cagccagcca acagctcccc
     7501 gaccggcagc tcggcacaaa atcaccactc gatacaggca gcccatcagt ccgggacggc
     7561 gtcagcggga gagccgttgt aaggcggcag actttgctca tgttaccgat gctattcgga
     7621 agaacggcaa ctaagctgcc gggtttgaaa cacggatgat ctcgcggagg gtagcatgtt
     7681 gattgtaacg atgacagagc gttgctgcct gtgatcaatt cgggcacgaa cccagtggac
     7741 ataagcctgt tcggttcgta agctgtaatg caagtagcgt atgcgctcac gcaactggtc
     7801 cagaaccttg accgaacgca gcggtggtaa cggcgcagtg gcggttttca tggcttgtta
     7861 tgactgtttt tttggggtac agtctatgcc tcgggcatcc aagcagcaag cgcgttacgc
     7921 cgtgggtcga tgtttgatgt tatggagcag caacgatgtt acgcagcagg gcagtcgccc
     7981 taaaacaaag ttaaacatca tgggggaagc ggtgatcgcc gaagtatcga ctcaactatc
     8041 agaggtagtt ggcgtcatcg agcgccatct cgaaccgacg ttgctggccg tacatttgta
     8101 cggctccgca gtggatggcg gcctgaagcc acacagtgat attgatttgc tggttacggt
     8161 gaccgtaagg cttgatgaaa caacgcggcg agctttgatc aacgaccttt tggaaacttc
     8221 ggcttcccct ggagagagcg agattctccg cgctgtagaa gtcaccattg ttgtgcacga
     8281 cgacatcatt ccgtggcgtt atccagctaa gcgcgaactg caatttggag aatggcagcg
     8341 caatgacatt cttgcaggta tcttcgagcc agccacgatc gacattgatc tggctatctt
     8401 gctgacaaaa gcaagagaac atagcgttgc cttggtaggt ccagcggcgg aggaactctt
     8461 tgatccggtt cctgaacagg atctatttga ggcgctaaat gaaaccttaa cgctatggaa
     8521 ctcgccgccc gactgggctg gcgatgagcg aaatgtagtg cttacgttgt cccgcatttg
     8581 gtacagcgca gtaaccggca aaatcgcgcc gaaggatgtc gctgccgact gggcaatgga
     8641 gcgcctgccg gcccagtatc agcccgtcat acttgaagct agacaggctt atcttggaca
     8701 agaagaagat cgcttggcct cgcgcgcaga tcagttggaa gaatttgtcc actacgtgaa
     8761 aggcgagatc accaaggtag tcggcaaata atgtctagct agaaattcgt tcaagccgac
     8821 gccgcttcgc ggcgcggctt aactcaagcg ttagatgcac taagcacata attgctcaca
     8881 gccaaactat caggtcaagt ctgcttttat tatttttaag cgtgcataat aagccctaca
     8941 caaattggga gatatatcat gcatgaccaa aatcccttaa cgtgagtttt cgttccactg
     9001 agcgtcagac cccgtagaaa agatcaaagg atcttcttga gatccttttt ttctgcgcgt
     9061 aatctgctgc ttgcaaacaa aaaaaccacc gctaccagcg gtggtttgtt tgccggatca
     9121 agagctacca actctttttc cgaaggtaac tggcttcagc agagcgcaga taccaaatac
     9181 tgtccttcta gtgtagccgt agttaggcca ccacttcaag aactctgtag caccgcctac
     9241 atacctcgct ctgctaatcc tgttaccagt ggctgctgcc agtggcgata agtcgtgtct
     9301 taccgggttg gactcaagac gatagttacc ggataaggcg cagcggtcgg gctgaacggg
     9361 gggttcgtgc acacagccca gcttggagcg aacgacctac accgaactga gatacctaca
     9421 gcgtgagcta tgagaaagcg ccacgcttcc cgaagggaga aaggcggaca ggtatccggt
     9481 aagcggcagg gtcggaacag gagagcgcac gagggagctt ccagggggaa acgcctggta
     9541 tctttatagt cctgtcgggt ttcgccacct ctgacttgag cgtcgatttt tgtgatgctc
     9601 gtcagggggg cggagcctat ggaaaaacgc cagcaacgcg gcctttttac ggttcctggc
     9661 cttttgctgg ccttttgctc acatgttctt tcctgcgtta tcccctgatt ctgtggataa
     9721 ccgtattacc gcctttgagt gagctgatac cgctcgccgc agccgaacga ccgagcgcag
     9781 cgagtcagtg agcgaggaag cggaagagcg cctgatgcgg tattttctcc ttacgcatct
     9841 gtgcggtatt tcacaccgca tatggtgcac tctcagtaca atctgctctg atgccgcata
     9901 gttaagccag tatacactcc gctatcgcta cgtgactggg tcatggctgc gccccgacac
     9961 ccgccaacac ccgctgacgc gccctgacgg gcttgtctgc tcccggcatc cgcttacaga
    10021 caagctgtga ccgtctccgg gagctgcatg tgtcagaggt tttcaccgtc atcaccgaaa
    10081 cgcgcgaggc agggtgcctt gatgtgggcg ccggcggtcg agtggcgacg gcgcggcttg
    10141 tccgcgccct ggtagattgc ctggccgtag gccagccatt tttgagcggc cagcggccgc
    10201 gataggccga cgcgaagcgg cggggcgtag ggagcgcagc gaccgaaggg taggcgcttt
    10261 ttgcagctct tcggctgtgc gctggccaga cagttatgca caggccaggc gggttttaag
    10321 agttttaata agttttaaag agttttaggc ggaaaaatcg ccttttttct cttttatatc
    10381 agtcacttac atgtgtgacc ggttcccaat gtacggcttt gggttcccaa tgtacgggtt
    10441 ccggttccca atgtacggct ttgggttccc aatgtacgtg ctatccacag gaaagagacc
    10501 ttttcgacct ttttcccctg ctagggcaat ttgccctagc atctgctccg tacattagga
    10561 accggcggat gcttcgccct cgatcaggtt gcggtagcgc atgactagga tcgggccagc
    10621 ctgccccgcc tcctccttca aatcgtactc cggcaggtca tttgacccga tcagcttgcg
    10681 cacggtgaaa cagaacttct tgaactctcc ggcgctgcca ctgcgttcgt agatcgtctt
    10741 gaacaaccat ctggcttctg ccttgcctgc ggcgcggcgt gccaggcggt agagaaaacg
    10801 gccgatgccg ggatcgatca aaaagtaatc ggggtgaacc gtcagcacgt ccgggttctt
    10861 gccttctgtg atctcgcggt acatccaatc agctagctcg atctcgatgt actccggccg
    10921 cccggtttcg ctctttacga tcttgtagcg gctaatcaag gcttcaccct cggataccgt
    10981 caccaggcgg ccgttcttgg ccttcttcgt acgctgcatg gcaacgtgcg tggtgtttaa
    11041 ccgaatgcag gtttctacca ggtcgtcttt ctgctttccg ccatcggctc gccggcagaa
    11101 cttgagtacg tccgcaacgt gtggacggaa cacgcggccg ggcttgtctc ccttcccttc
    11161 ccggtatcgg ttcatggatt cggttagatg ggaaaccgcc atcagtacca ggtcgtaatc
    11221 ccacacactg gccatgccgg ccggccctgc ggaaacctct acgtgcccgt ctggaagctc
    11281 gtagcggatc acctcgccag ctcgtcggtc acgcttcgac agacggaaaa cggccacgtc
    11341 catgatgctg cgactatcgc gggtgcccac gtcatagagc atcggaacga aaaaatctgg
    11401 ttgctcgtcg cccttgggcg gcttcctaat cgacggcgca ccggctgccg gcggttgccg
    11461 ggattctttg cggattcgat cagcggccgc ttgccacgat tcaccggggc gtgcttctgc
    11521 ctcgatgcgt tgccgctggg cggcctgcgc ggccttcaac ttctccacca ggtcatcacc
    11581 cagcgccgcg ccgatttgta ccgggccgga tggtttgcga ccgctcacgc cgattcctcg
    11641 ggcttggggg ttccagtgcc attgcagggc cggcagacaa cccagccgct tacgcctggc
    11701 caaccgcccg ttcctccaca catggggcat tccacggcgt cggtgcctgg ttgttcttga
    11761 ttttccatgc cgcctccttt agccgctaaa attcatctac tcatttattc atttgctcat
    11821 ttactctggt agctgcgcga tgtattcaga tagcagctcg gtaatggtct tgccttggcg
    11881 taccgcgtac atcttcagct tggtgtgatc ctccgccggc aactgaaagt tgacccgctt
    11941 catggctggc gtgtctgcca ggctggccaa cgttgcagcc ttgctgctgc gtgcgctcgg
    12001 acggccggca cttagcgtgt ttgtgctttt gctcattttc tctttacctc attaactcaa
    12061 atgagttttg atttaatttc agcggccagc gcctggacct cgcgggcagc gtcgccctcg
    12121 ggttctgatt caagaacggt tgtgccggcg gcggcagtgc ctgggtagct cacgcgctgc
    12181 gtgatacggg actcaagaat gggcagctcg tacccggcca gcgcctcggc aacctcaccg
    12241 ccgatgcgcg tgcctttgat cgcccgcgac acgacaaagg ccgcttgtag ccttccatcc
    12301 gtgacctcaa tgcgctgctt aaccagctcc accaggtcgg cggtggccca tatgtcgtaa
    12361 gggcttggct gcaccggaat cagcacgaag tcggctgcct tgatcgcgga cacagccaag
    12421 tccgccgcct ggggcgctcc gtcgatcact acgaagtcgc gccggccgat ggccttcacg
    12481 tcgcggtcaa tcgtcgggcg gtcgatgccg acaacggtta gcggttgatc ttcccgcacg
    12541 gccgcccaat cgcgggcact gccctgggga tcggaatcga ctaacagaac atcggccccg
    12601 gcgagttgca gggcgcgggc tagatgggtt gcgatggtcg tcttgcctga cccgcctttc
    12661 tggttaagta cagcgataac cttcatgcgt tccccttgcg tatttgttta tttactcatc
    12721 gcatcatata cgcagcgacc gcatgacgca agctgtttta ctcaaataca catcaccttt
    12781 ttagacggcg gcgctcggtt tcttcagcgg ccaagctggc cggccaggcc gccagcttgg
    12841 catcagacaa accggccagg atttcatgca gccgcacggt tgagacgtgc gcgggcggct
    12901 cgaacacgta cccggccgcg atcatctccg cctcgatctc ttcggtaatg aaaaacggtt
    12961 cgtcctggcc gtcctggtgc ggtttcatgc ttgttcctct tggcgttcat tctcggcggc
    13021 cgccagggcg tcggcctcgg tcaatgcgtc ctcacggaag gcaccgcgcc gcctggcctc
    13081 ggtgggcgtc acttcctcgc tgcgctcaag tgcgcggtac agggtcgagc gatgcacgcc
    13141 aagcagtgca gccgcctctt tcacggtgcg gccttcctgg tcgatcagct cgcgggcgtg
    13201 cgcgatctgt gccggggtga gggtagggcg ggggccaaac ttcacgcctc gggccttggc
    13261 ggcctcgcgc ccgctccggg tgcggtcgat gattagggaa cgctcgaact cggcaatgcc
    13321 ggcgaacacg gtcaacacca tgcggccggc cggcgtggtg gtgtcggccc acggctctgc
    13381 caggctacgc aggcccgcgc cggcctcctg gatgcgctcg gcaatgtcca gtaggtcgcg
    13441 ggtgctgcgg gccaggcggt ctagcctggt cactgtcaca acgtcgccag ggcgtaggtg
    13501 gtcaagcatc ctggccagct ccgggcggtc gcgcctggtg ccggtgatct tctcggaaaa
    13561 cagcttggtg cagccggccg cgtgcagttc ggcccgttgg ttggtcaagt cctggtcgtc
    13621 ggtgctgacg cgggcatagc ccagcaggcc agcggcggcg ctcttgttca tggcgtaatg
    13681 tctccggttc tagtcgcaag tattctactt tatgcgacta aaacacgcga caagaaaacg
    13741 ccaggaaaag ggcagggcgg cagcctgtcg cgtaacttag gacttgtgcg acatgtcgtt
    13801 ttcagaagac ggctgcactg aacgtcagaa gccgactgca ctatagcagc ggaggggttg
    13861 gatcaaagta ctttgatccc gaggggaacc ctgtggttgg catgcacata caaatggacg
    13921 aacggataaa cct
//


LOCUS       pCENTR_MGGAGM         428 bp DNA     linear   UNA 22-FEB-2023
FEATURES             Location/Qualifiers
     primer_bind     55..71
                     /label=M13 fwd
                     /note="common sequencing primer, one of multiple similar 
                     variants"
     protein_bind    100..199
                     /gene="mutant version of attL"
                     /label=attL1
                     /bound_moiety="LR Clonase(TM)"
                     /note="recombination site for the Gateway(R) LR reaction"
     protein_bind    100..199
                     /gene="mutant version of attL"
                     /label=attL1
                     /bound_moiety="LR Clonase(TM)"
                     /note="recombination site for the Gateway(R) LR reaction"
     CDS             202..219
                     /codon_start=1
                     /label=Linker
     protein_bind    complement(221..320)
                     /gene="mutant version of attL"
                     /label=attL2
                     /bound_moiety="LR Clonase(TM)"
                     /note="recombination site for the Gateway(R) LR reaction"
     protein_bind    complement(221..320)
                     /gene="mutant version of attL"
                     /label=attL2
                     /bound_moiety="LR Clonase(TM)"
                     /note="recombination site for the Gateway(R) LR reaction"
     misc_feature    291..309
                     /label=F1
     promoter        418..428
                     /gene="bla"
                     /label=AmpR promoter
ORIGIN
        1 tttgatgcct ggcagttccc tactctcgcg ttaacgctag catggatgtt ttcccagtca
       61 cgacgttgta aaacgacggc cagtcttaag ctcgggcccc aaataatgat tttattttga
      121 ctgatagtga cctgttcgtt gcaacaaatt gatgagcaat gcttttttat aatgccaact
      181 ttgtacaaaa aagcaggctt aatgggtggt gcaggaatga acccagcttt cttgtacaaa
      241 gttggcatta taagaaagca ttgcttatca atttgttgca acgaacaggt cactatcagt
      301 caaaataaaa tcattatttg ccatccagct gataagacga aagggcctcg tgatacgcct
      361 atttttatag gttaatgtca tgataataat ggtttcttag acgtcaggtg gcacttttcg
      421 gggaaatg
//


LOCUS       pCONR221        2623 bp DNA     linear   UNA 22-FEB-2023
FEATURES             Location/Qualifiers
     primer_bind     55..71
                     /label=M13 fwd
                     /note="common sequencing primer, one of multiple similar 
                     variants"
     protein_bind    88..319
                     /gene="mutant version of attP"
                     /label=attP1
                     /bound_moiety="BP Clonase(TM)"
                     /note="recombination site for the Gateway(R) BP reaction 
                     (pDONR(TM)201 version)"
     CDS             complement(715..1020)
                     /codon_start=1
                     /gene="ccdB"
                     /product="CcdB, a bacterial toxin that poisons DNA gyrase"
                     /label=ccdB
                     /note="Plasmids containing the ccdB gene cannot be 
                     propagated in standard E. coli strains."
     CDS             complement(1365..2023)
                     /codon_start=1
                     /gene="cat"
                     /product="chloramphenicol acetyltransferase"
                     /label=CmR
                     /note="confers resistance to chloramphenicol"
     promoter        complement(2024..2126)
                     /label=cat promoter
                     /note="promoter of the E. coli cat gene encoding 
                     chloramphenicol acetyltransferase"
     protein_bind    complement(2271..2502)
                     /gene="mutant version of attP"
                     /label=attP2
                     /bound_moiety="BP Clonase(TM)"
                     /note="recombination site for the Gateway(R) BP reaction 
                     (pDONR(TM)201 version)"
     misc_feature    2487..2505
                     /label=F1
     promoter        2614..2623
                     /gene="bla"
                     /label=AmpR promoter
ORIGIN
        1 tttgatgcct ggcagttccc tactctcgcg ttaacgctag catggatgtt ttcccagtca
       61 cgacgttgta aaacgacggc cagtcttaag ctcgggcccc aaataatgat tttattttga
      121 ctgatagtga cctgttcgtt gcaacaaatt gatgagcaat gcttttttat aatgccaact
      181 ttgtacaaaa aagctgaacg agaaacgtaa aatgatataa atatcaatat attaaattag
      241 attttgcata aaaaacagac tacataatac tgtaaaacac aacatatcca gtcactatga
      301 atcaactact tagatggtat tagtgacctg tagtcgaccg acagccttcc aaatgttctt
      361 cgggtgatgc tgccaactta gtcgaccgac agccttccaa atgttcttct caaacggaat
      421 cgtcgtatcc agcctactcg ctattgtcct caatgccgta ttaaatcata aaaagaaata
      481 agaaaaagag gtgcgagcct cttttttgtg tgacaaaata aaaacatcta cctattcata
      541 tacgctagtg tcatagtcct gaaaatcatc tgcatcaaga acaatttcac aactcttata
      601 cttttctctt acaagtcgtt cggcttcatc tggattttca gcctctatac ttactaaacg
      661 tgataaagtt tctgtaattt ctactgtatc gacctgcaga ctggctgtgt ataagggagc
      721 ctgacattta tattccccag aacatcaggt taatggcgtt tttgatgtca ttttcgcggt
      781 ggctgagatc agccacttct tccccgataa cggagaccgg cacactggcc atatcggtgg
      841 tcatcatgcg ccagctttca tccccgatat gcaccaccgg gtaaagttca cgggagactt
      901 tatctgacag cagacgtgca ctggccaggg ggatcaccat ccgtcgcccg ggcgtgtcaa
      961 taatatcact ctgtacatcc acaaacagac gataacggct ctctctttta taggtgtaaa
     1021 ccttaaactg catttcacca gcccctgttc tcgtcagcaa aagagccgtt catttcaata
     1081 aaccgggcga cctcagccat cccttcctga ttttccgctt tccagcgttc ggcacgcaga
     1141 cgacgggctt cattctgcat ggttgtgctt accagaccgg agatattgac atcatatatg
     1201 ccttgagcaa ctgatagctg tcgctgtcaa ctgtcactgt aatacgctgc ttcatagcat
     1261 acctcttttt gacatacttc gggtatacat atcagtatat attcttatac cgcaaaaatc
     1321 agcgcgcaaa tacgcatact gttatctggc ttttagtaag ccggatccac gcggcgttta
     1381 cgccccccct gccactcatc gcagtactgt tgtaattcat taagcattct gccgacatgg
     1441 aagccatcac aaacggcatg atgaacctga atcgccagcg gcatcagcac cttgtcgcct
     1501 tgcgtataat atttgcccat ggtgaaaacg ggggcgaaga agttgtccat attggccacg
     1561 tttaaatcaa aactggtgaa actcacccag ggattggctg agacgaaaaa catattctca
     1621 ataaaccctt tagggaaata ggccaggttt tcaccgtaac acgccacatc ttgcgaatat
     1681 atgtgtagaa actgccggaa atcgtcgtgg tattcactcc agagcgatga aaacgtttca
     1741 gtttgctcat ggaaaacggt gtaacaaggg tgaacactat cccatatcac cagctcaccg
     1801 tctttcattg ccatacggaa ttccggatga gcattcatca ggcgggcaag aatgtgaata
     1861 aaggccggat aaaacttgtg cttatttttc tttacggtct ttaaaaaggc cgtaatatcc
     1921 agctgaacgg tctggttata ggtacattga gcaactgact gaaatgcctc aaaatgttct
     1981 ttacgatgcc attgggatat atcaacggtg gtatatccag tgattttttt ctccatttta
     2041 gcttccttag ctcctgaaaa tctcgataac tcaaaaaata cgcccggtag tgatcttatt
     2101 tcattatggt gaaagttgga acctcttacg tgccgatcaa cgtctcattt tcgccaaaag
     2161 ttggcccagg gcttcccggt atcaacaggg acaccaggat ttatttattc tgcgaagtga
     2221 tcttccgtca caggtattta ttcggcgcaa agtgcgtcgg gtgatgctgc caacttagtc
     2281 gactacaggt cactaatacc atctaagtag ttgattcata gtgactggat atgttgtgtt
     2341 ttacagtatt atgtagtctg ttttttatgc aaaatctaat ttaatatatt gatatttata
     2401 tcattttacg tttctcgttc agctttcttg tacaaagttg gcattataag aaagcattgc
     2461 ttatcaattt gttgcaacga acaggtcact atcagtcaaa ataaaatcat tatttgccat
     2521 ccagctgata agacgaaagg gcctcgtgat acgcctattt ttataggtta atgtcatgat
     2581 aataatggtt tcttagacgt caggtggcac ttttcgggga aat
//
